# Supplementary material for: When good guides go bad: empirical evaluation of all unique Cas9 protospacers in E. coli reveal widespread functionality and rules for gRNA design
Source: bioRxiv preprint, doi:10.1101/2025.05.23.651106, version 3 (2025-07-28)
Supplement: SupplementalMaterialAndData [file 651106_file03.zip › PlasmidMaps/pSIM5.gb]

LOCUS       pSIM5                   7523 bp    DNA     circular UNA 31-MAY-2025
DEFINITION  .
ACCESSION   urn.local.5g6.16-gtbg0ju
VERSION     urn.local.5g6.16-gtbg0ju
KEYWORDS    .
SOURCE      
  ORGANISM  .
FEATURES             Location/Qualifiers
     promoter        1..244
                     /note="phage lambda major leftward promoter PL - initiates
                     transcription of gam, red, xis and int genes"
                     /regulatory_class="promoter"
                     /note="Derived using Geneious Prime 2023.0.1 'Annotate
                     from Database' based on nucleotide similarity"
                     /X-Transferred_From="PL"
                     /X-Transferred_Similarity="99.59%"
                     /X-Primary_Match="99.59%; Adjusted-Interval-0:0/0; <a
                     href=""urn:local:.:18z-dtzlb24"">PL</a>"
                     /note="Derived using Geneious Prime 2023.2.1 'Annotate
                     from Database' based on nucleotide similarity"
                     /Transferred_From="pWGAxxx"
                     /Transferred_Similarity="100.00%"
                     /Primary_Match="100.00%; Adjusted-Interval-0:0/0; PL (<a
                     href=""urn:local:5g6:46-gvmup0t"">pWGAxxx</a>)"
                     /Alternative_Match="100.00%; Adjusted-Interval-0:0/0; PL
                     (<a href=""urn:local:5g6:x-gsvf1g8"">pWGA181</a>)"
                     /label="PL"
     primer_bind     complement(218..244)
                     /created_by="5g6"
                     /Sequence="CCAATGCTTCGTTTCGTATCACACACC"
                     /Tm="64.9"
                     /%GC="48.1"
                     /Hairpin_Tm="None"
                     /Self_Dimer_Tm="None"
                     /modified_by="5g6"
                     /note="Derived using Geneious Prime 2023.2.1 'Annotate
                     from Database' based on nucleotide similarity"
                     /Transferred_From="pWGA181"
                     /Transferred_Similarity="100.00%"
                     /Primary_Match="100.00%; Adjusted-Interval-0:0/0; oWGA244
                     (<a href=""urn:local:5g6:x-gsvf1g8"">pWGA181</a>)"
                     /label="oWGA244"
     primer_bind     245..275
                     /created_by="5g6"
                     /Sequence="CCGTAAGTGCGATTCCGGATTACTAATCAGC"
                     /Tm="67.1"
                     /%GC="48.4"
                     /Hairpin_Tm="39.7"
                     /Self_Dimer_Tm="12.2"
                     /modified_by="5g6"
                     /note="Derived using Geneious Prime 2023.2.1 'Annotate
                     from Database' based on nucleotide similarity"
                     /Transferred_From="pWGAxxx"
                     /Transferred_Similarity="100.00%"
                     /Primary_Match="100.00%; Adjusted-Interval-0:0/0;  (<a
                     href=""urn:local:5g6:46-gvmup0t"">pWGAxxx</a>)"
                     /label
     primer_bind     245..274
                     /created_by="5g6"
                     /Sequence="CCGTAAGTGCGATTCCGGATTACTAATCAG"
                     /Tm_(binding_region)="65.3"
                     /Tm_(with_extension)="63.9"
                     /%GC_(binding_region)="46.7"
                     /%GC_(with_extension)="45.0"
                     /Hairpin_Tm_(with_extension)="43.5"
                     /Self_Dimer_Tm_(with_extension)="8.9"
                     /Extension="GTTTCTCCAT"
                     /modified_by="5g6"
                     /note="Derived using Geneious Prime 2023.2.1 'Annotate
                     from Database' based on nucleotide similarity"
                     /Transferred_From="pWGA181"
                     /Transferred_Similarity="100.00%"
                     /Primary_Match="100.00%; Adjusted-Interval-0:0/0; oWGA243
                     (<a href=""urn:local:5g6:x-gsvf1g8"">pWGA181</a>)"
                     /label="oWGA243"
     CDS             324..620
                     /kind="genome modification"
                     /note="inhibitor of ? red recombinase"
                     /Color="#603ED9"
                     /product="host-nuclease inhibitor protein gam"
                     /gene="gam"
                     /note="Derived using Geneious Prime 2023.0.1 'Annotate
                     from Database' based on nucleotide similarity"
                     /X-Transferred_From="Gam"
                     /X-Transferred_Similarity="90.17%"
                     /X-Primary_Match="90.17%; Adjusted-Interval-0:0/0; <a
                     href=""urn:local:.:3i-dtzlazn"">Gam</a>"
                     /note="Derived using Geneious Prime 2023.2.1 'Annotate
                     from Database' based on nucleotide similarity"
                     /Transferred_From="pWGAxxx"
                     /Transferred_Similarity="100.00%"
                     /Primary_Match="100.00%; Adjusted-Interval-0:0/0; Gam (<a
                     href=""urn:local:5g6:46-gvmup0t"">pWGAxxx</a>)"
                     /Alternative_Match="100.00%; Adjusted-Interval-0:0/0; Gam
                     (<a href=""urn:local:5g6:x-gsvf1g8"">pWGA181</a>)"
                     /label="Gam"
     CDS             626..1411
                     /kind="genome modification"
                     /note="? red recombinase"
                     /Color="#603ED9"
                     /product="recombination protein bet"
                     /gene="bet"
                     /note="Derived using Geneious Prime 2023.0.1 'Annotate
                     from Database' based on nucleotide similarity"
                     /X-Transferred_From="Beta"
                     /X-Transferred_Similarity="100.00%"
                     /X-Primary_Match="100.00%; Adjusted-Interval-0:0/0; <a
                     href=""urn:local:.:2x-dtzlazk"">Beta</a>"
                     /note="Derived using Geneious Prime 2023.2.1 'Annotate
                     from Database' based on nucleotide similarity"
                     /Transferred_From="pWGAxxx"
                     /Transferred_Similarity="100.00%"
                     /Primary_Match="100.00%; Adjusted-Interval-0:0/0; Beta (<a
                     href=""urn:local:5g6:46-gvmup0t"">pWGAxxx</a>)"
                     /Alternative_Match="100.00%; Adjusted-Interval-0:0/0; Beta
                     (<a href=""urn:local:5g6:x-gsvf1g8"">pWGA181</a>)"
                     /label="Beta"
     CDS             1408..2088
                     /kind="genome modification"
                     /note="? red exonuclease"
                     /Color="#603ED9"
                     /product="exonuclease"
                     /gene="yqaJ/exo"
                     /note="Derived using Geneious Prime 2023.0.1 'Annotate
                     from Database' based on nucleotide similarity"
                     /X-Transferred_From="Exo"
                     /X-Transferred_Similarity="99.85%"
                     /X-Primary_Match="99.85%; Adjusted-Interval-0:0/0; <a
                     href=""urn:local:.:3f-dtzlazn"">Exo</a>"
                     /note="Derived using Geneious Prime 2023.2.1 'Annotate
                     from Database' based on nucleotide similarity"
                     /Transferred_From="pWGAxxx"
                     /Transferred_Similarity="99.56%"
                     /Primary_Match="99.56%; Adjusted-Interval-0:0/0; Exo (<a
                     href=""urn:local:5g6:46-gvmup0t"">pWGAxxx</a>)"
                     /Alternative_Match="99.56%; Adjusted-Interval-0:0/0; Exo
                     (<a href=""urn:local:5g6:x-gsvf1g8"">pWGA181</a>)"
                     /label="Exo"
     rep_origin      complement(2180..4022)
                     /note="pSC101 origin of replication"
                     /note="Derived using Geneious Prime 2023.0.1 'Annotate
                     from Database' based on nucleotide similarity"
                     /X-Transferred_From="pSC101"
                     /X-Transferred_Similarity="91.92%"
                     /X-Primary_Match="91.92%; Adjusted-Interval-0:0/0; <a
                     href=""urn:local:.:2a3-dtzlb3q"">pSC101</a>"
                     /note="Derived using Geneious Prime 2023.2.1 'Annotate
                     from Database' based on nucleotide similarity"
                     /Transferred_From="pWGAxxx"
                     /Transferred_Similarity="99.95%"
                     /Primary_Match="99.95%; Adjusted-Interval-0:0/0; pSC101
                     (<a href=""urn:local:5g6:46-gvmup0t"">pWGAxxx</a>)"
                     /Alternative_Match="99.95%; Adjusted-Interval-0:0/0;
                     pSC101 (<a href=""urn:local:5g6:x-gsvf1g8"">pWGA181</a>)"
                     /label="pSC101"
     regulatory      2976..3926
                     /note="temperature-sensitive replication protein"
                     /regulatory_class="other"
                     /note="Derived using Geneious Prime 2023.0.1 'Annotate
                     from Database' based on nucleotide similarity"
                     /X-Transferred_From="rep101 (TS)"
                     /X-Transferred_Similarity="99.68%"
                     /X-Primary_Match="99.68%; Adjusted-Interval-0:0/0; <a
                     href=""urn:local:.:1y3-dtzlb37"">rep101 (TS)</a>"
                     /note="Derived using Geneious Prime 2023.2.1 'Annotate
                     from Database' based on nucleotide similarity"
                     /Transferred_From="pWGAxxx"
                     /Transferred_Similarity="99.89%"
                     /Primary_Match="99.89%; Adjusted-Interval-0:0/0; rep101
                     (TS) (<a href=""urn:local:5g6:46-gvmup0t"">pWGAxxx</a>)"
                     /Alternative_Match="99.89%; Adjusted-Interval-0:0/0;
                     rep101 (TS) (<a
                     href=""urn:local:5g6:x-gsvf1g8"">pWGA181</a>)"
                     /label="rep101 (TS)"
     CDS             4576..5289
                     /kind="repressor"
                     /note="Heat-sensitive lambda repressor used in
                     lambda-based expression vectors"
                     /Color="#B2001B"
                     /product="cI857 lambda repressor"
                     /gene="cI"
                     /note="Derived using Geneious Prime 2023.0.1 'Annotate
                     from Database' based on nucleotide similarity"
                     /X-Transferred_From="cI857 LR"
                     /X-Transferred_Similarity="100.00%"
                     /X-Primary_Match="100.00%; Adjusted-Interval-0:0/0; <a
                     href=""urn:local:.:f9-dtzlb0o"">cI857 LR</a>"
                     /note="Derived using Geneious Prime 2023.2.1 'Annotate
                     from Database' based on nucleotide similarity"
                     /Transferred_From="pWGAxxx"
                     /Transferred_Similarity="99.86%"
                     /Primary_Match="99.86%; Adjusted-Interval-0:0/0; cI857 LR
                     (<a href=""urn:local:5g6:46-gvmup0t"">pWGAxxx</a>)"
                     /Alternative_Match="99.86%; Adjusted-Interval-0:0/0; cI857
                     LR (<a href=""urn:local:5g6:x-gsvf1g8"">pWGA181</a>)"
                     /label="cI857 LR"
     CDS             5402..6061
                     /kind="selectable marker"
                     /note="Confers chloramphenicol resistance - also used as a
                     reporter"
                     /Color="#797979"
                     /product="chloramphenicol acetyltransferase"
                     /gene="cat"
                     /note="Derived using Geneious Prime 2023.0.1 'Annotate
                     from Database' based on nucleotide similarity"
                     /X-Transferred_From="catR"
                     /X-Transferred_Similarity="99.70%"
                     /X-Primary_Match="99.70%; Adjusted-Interval-0:0/0; <a
                     href=""urn:local:.:gl-dtzlb0r"">catR</a>"
                     /note="Derived using Geneious Prime 2023.2.1 'Annotate
                     from Database' based on nucleotide similarity"
                     /Transferred_From="pWGAxxx"
                     /Transferred_Similarity="99.70%"
                     /Primary_Match="99.70%; Adjusted-Interval-0:0/0; catR (<a
                     href=""urn:local:5g6:46-gvmup0t"">pWGAxxx</a>)"
                     /Alternative_Match="99.70%; Adjusted-Interval-0:0/0; catR
                     (<a href=""urn:local:5g6:x-gsvf1g8"">pWGA181</a>)"
                     /label="catR"
     ORF             6120..7232
                     /created_by="5g6"
                     /label="IS element"
ORIGIN      
        1 tctcacctac caaacaatgc ccccctgcaa aaaataaatt catataaaaa acatacagat
       61 aaccatctgc ggtgataaat tatctctggc ggtgttgaca taaataccac tggcggtgat
      121 actgagcaca tcagcaggac gcactgacca ccatgaaggt gacgctctta aaaattaagc
      181 cctgaagaag ggcagcattc aaagcagaag gctttggggt gtgtgatacg aaacgaagca
      241 ttggccgtaa gtgcgattcc ggattactaa tcagcccggc atttcgcggg cgatattttc
      301 acagctattt caggagttca gccatgaacg cttattacat tcaggatcgt cttgaggctc
      361 agagctgggc gcgtcactac cagcagctcg cccgtgaaga gaaagaggca gaactggcag
      421 acgacatgga aaaaggcctg ccccagcacc tgtttgaatc gctatgcatc gatcatttgc
      481 aacgccacgg ggccagcaaa aaatccatta cccgtgcgtt tgatgacgat gttgagtttc
      541 aggagcgcat ggcagaacac atccggtaca tggttgaaac cattgctcac caccaggttg
      601 atattgattc agaggtataa aacgaatgag tactgcactc gcaacgctgg ctgggaagct
      661 ggctgaacgt gtcggcatgg attctgtcga cccacaggaa ctgatcacca ctcttcgcca
      721 gacggcattt aaaggtgatg ccagcgatgc gcagttcatc gcattactga tcgttgccaa
      781 ccagtacggc cttaatccgt ggacgaaaga aatttacgcc tttcctgata agcagaatgg
      841 catcgttccg gtggtgggcg ttgatggctg gtcccgcatc atcaatgaaa accagcagtt
      901 tgatggcatg gactttgagc aggacaatga atcctgtaca tgccggattt accgcaagga
      961 ccgtaatcat ccgatctgcg ttaccgaatg gatggatgaa tgccgccgcg aaccattcaa
     1021 aactcgcgaa ggcagagaaa tcacggggcc gtggcagtcg catcccaaac ggatgttacg
     1081 tcataaagcc atgattcagt gtgcccgtct ggccttcgga tttgctggta tctatgacaa
     1141 ggatgaagcc gagcgcattg tcgaaaatac tgcatacact gcagaacgtc agccggaacg
     1201 cgacatcact ccggttaacg atgaaaccat gcaggagatt aacactctgc tgatcgccct
     1261 ggataaaaca tgggatgacg acttattgcc gctctgttcc cagatatttc gccgcgacat
     1321 tcgtgcatcg tcagaactga cacaggccga agcagtaaaa gctcttggat tcctgaaaca
     1381 gaaagccgca gagcagaagg tggcagcatg acaccggaca ttatcctgca gcgtaccggg
     1441 atcgatgtga gagctgtcga acagggggaa gatgcgtggc acaaattacg gctcggcgtc
     1501 atcaccgctt cagaagttca caacgtgata gcaaaacccc gctccggaaa gaagtggcct
     1561 gacatgaaaa tgtcctactt ccacaccctg cttgctgagg tttgcaccgg tgtggctccg
     1621 gaagttaacg ctaaagcact ggcctgggga aaacagtacg agaacgacgc cagaaccctg
     1681 tttgaattta cttccggcgt gaatgttact gaatccccga tcatctatcg cgacgaaagt
     1741 atgcgtaccg cctgctctcc cgatggttta tgcagtgacg gcaacggcct tgaactgaaa
     1801 tgcccgttta cctcccggga tttcatgaag ttccggctcg gtggtttcga ggccataaag
     1861 tcagcttaca tggcccaggt gcagtacagc atgtgggtga cgcgaaaaaa tgcctggtac
     1921 tttgccaact atgacccgcg tatgaagcgt gaaggcctgc attatgtcgt gattgagcgg
     1981 gatgaaaagt acatggcgag ttttgacgag atcgtgccgg agttcatcga aaaaatggac
     2041 gaggcactgg ctgaaattgg ttttgtattt ggggagcaat ggcgatgacg catcctcacg
     2101 ataatatccg ggtaggcgca atcactttcg tctactccgt tacaaagcga ggctgggtat
     2161 ttcccggcct ttctgttatc cgaaatccac tgaaagcaca gcggagatgt gtataagaga
     2221 cagctggaca gtaagacggg taagcctgtt gatgataccg ctgccttact gggtgcatta
     2281 gccagtctga atgacctgtc acgggataat ccgaagtggt cagactggaa aatcagaggg
     2341 caggaactgc tgaacagcaa aaagtcagat agcaccacat agcagacccg ccataaaacg
     2401 ccctgagaag cccgtgacgg gcttttcttg tattatgggt agtttccttg catgaatcca
     2461 taaaaggcgc ctgtagtgcc atttaccccc attcactgcc agagccgtga gcgcagcgaa
     2521 ctgaatgtca cgaaaaagac agcgactcag gtgcctgatg gtcggagaca aaaggaatat
     2581 tcagcgattt gcccgagctt gcgagggtgc tacttaagcc tttagggttt taaggtctgt
     2641 tttgtagagg agcaaacagc gtttgcgaca tccttttgta atactgcgga actgactaaa
     2701 gtagtgagtt atacacaggg ctgggatcta ttctttttat ctttttttat tctttcttta
     2761 ttctataaat tataaccact tgaatataaa caaaaaaaac acacaaaggt ctagcggaat
     2821 ttacagaggg tctagcagaa tttacaagtt ttccagcaaa ggtctagcag aatttacaga
     2881 tacccacaac tcaaaggaaa aggactagta attatcattg actagcccat ctcaattggt
     2941 atagtgatta aaatcaccta gaccaattga gatgtatgtc tgaattagtt gttttcaaag
     3001 caaatgaact agcgattagt cgctatgact taacggagca tgaaaccaag ctaattttat
     3061 gctgtgtggc actactcaac cccacgattg aaaaccctac aaggaaagaa cggacggtat
     3121 cgttcactta taaccaatac gttcagatga tgaacatcag tagggaaaat gcttatggtg
     3181 tattagctaa agcaaccaga gagctgatga cgagaactgt ggaaatcagg aatcctttgg
     3241 ttaaaggctt tgagattttc cagtggacaa actatgccaa gttctcaagc gaaaaattag
     3301 aattagtttt tagtgaagag atattgcctt atcttttcca gttaaaaaaa ttcataaaat
     3361 ataatctgga acatgttaag tcttttgaaa acaaatactc tatgaggatt tatgagtggt
     3421 tattaaaaga actaacacaa aagaaaactc acaaggcaaa tatagagatt agccttgatg
     3481 aatttaagtt catgttaatg cttgaaaata actaccatga gtttaaaagg cttaaccaat
     3541 gggttttgaa accaataagt aaagatttaa acacttacag caatatgaaa ttggtggttg
     3601 ataagcgagg ccgcccgact gatacgttga ttttccaagt tgaactagat agacaaatgg
     3661 atctcgtaac cgaacttgag aacaaccaga taaaaatgaa tggtgacaaa ataccaacaa
     3721 ccattacatc agattcctac ctacataacg gactaagaaa aacactacac gatgctttaa
     3781 ctgcaaaaat tcagctcacc agttttgagg caaaattttt gagtgacatg caaagtaagt
     3841 atgatctcaa tggttcgttc tcatggctca cgcaaaaaca acgaaccaca ctagagaaca
     3901 tactggctaa atacggaagg atctgaggtt cttatggctc ttgtatctat cagtgaagca
     3961 tcaagactaa caaacaaaag tagaacaact gttcaccgtt acatatcaaa gggaaaactg
     4021 tccatatgca cagatgaaaa cggtgtaaaa aagatagata catcagagct tttacgagtt
     4081 tttggtgcat tcaaagctgt tcaccatgaa cagatcgaca atgtaacaga tgaacagcat
     4141 gtaacaccta atagaacagg tgaaaccagt aaaacaaagc aactagaaca tgaaattgaa
     4201 cacctgagac aacttgttac agctcaacag tcacacatag acagcctgaa acaggcgatg
     4261 ctgcttatcg aatcaaagct gccgacaaca cgggagccag tgacgcctcc cgtggggaaa
     4321 aaatcatggc aattctggaa gaaatagcgc tttcagccgg caaaccggct gaagccggat
     4381 ctgcgattct gataacaaac tagcaacacc agaacagccc gtttgcgggc agcaaaaccc
     4441 gtcagctgtc tcttatacac atctcgttgt tccatacaac ctccttagta catgcaacca
     4501 ttatcaccgc cagaggtaaa atagtcaaca cgcacggtgt tagatattta tcccttgcgg
     4561 tgatagattt aacgtatgag cacaaaaaag aaaccattaa cacaagagca gcttgaggac
     4621 gcacgtcgcc ttaaagcaat ttatgaaaaa aagaaaaatg aacttggctt atcccaggaa
     4681 tctgtcgcag acaagatggg gatggggcag tcaggcgttg gtgctttatt taatggcatc
     4741 aatgcattaa atgcttataa cgccgcattg cttacaaaaa ttctcaaagt tagcgttgaa
     4801 gaatttagcc cttcaatcgc cagagaaatc tacgagatgt atgaagcggt tagtatgcag
     4861 ccgtcactta gaagtgagta tgagtaccct gttttttctc atgttcaggc agggatgttc
     4921 tcacctgagc ttagaacctt taccaaaggt gatgcggaga gatgggtaag cacaaccaaa
     4981 aaagccagtg attctgcatt ctggcttgag gttgaaggta attccatgac cgcaccaaca
     5041 ggctccaagc caagctttcc tgacggaatg ttaattctcg ttgaccctga gcaggctgtt
     5101 gagccaggtg atttctgcat agccagactt gggggtgatg agtttacctt caagaaactg
     5161 atcagggata gcggtcaggt gtttttacaa ccactaaacc cacagtaccc aatgatccca
     5221 tgcaatgaga gttgttccgt tgtggggaaa gttatcgcta gtcagtggcc tgaagagacg
     5281 tttggctgat cggcaaggtg ttctggtcgg cgcatagctg ataacaattg agcaagaatc
     5341 ttcatcgaat taggggaatt ttcactcccc tcagaacata acatagtaaa tggattgaat
     5401 tatggaaaaa aaaatcactg gatataccac cgttgatata tcccaatggc atcgtaaaga
     5461 acattttgag gcatttcagt cagttgctca atgtacctat aaccagaccg ttcagctgga
     5521 tattacggcc tttttaaaga ccgtaaagaa aaataagcac aagttttatc cggcctttat
     5581 tcacattctt gcccgcctga tgaatgctca tccggaattc cgtatggcaa tgaaagacgg
     5641 tgagctggtg atatgggata gtgttcaccc ttgttacacc gttttccatg agcaaactga
     5701 aacgttttca tcgctctgga gtgaatacca cgacgatttc cggcagtttc tacacatata
     5761 ttcgcaagat gtggcgtgtt acggtgaaaa cctggcctat ttccctaaag ggtttattga
     5821 gaatatgttt ttcgtctcag ccaatccctg ggtgagtttc accagttttg atttaaacgt
     5881 ggccaatatg gacaacttct tcgcccccgt tttcaccatg ggcaaatatt atacgcaagg
     5941 cgacaaggtg ctgatgccgc tggcgattca ggttcatcat gccgtttgtg atggcttcca
     6001 tgtcggcaga atgcttaatg aattacaaca gtactgcgat gagtggcagg gcggggcgta
     6061 accccataag cgctaactta agggttgtgg tattacgcct gatatgattt aacgtgccga
     6121 tgaattactc tcacgataac tggtcagcaa ttctggccca tattggtaag cccgaagaac
     6181 tggatacttc ggcacgtaat gccggggctc taacccgccg ccgcgaaatt cgtgatgctg
     6241 caactctgct acgtctgggg ctggcttacg gccccggggg gatgtcatta cgtgaagtca
     6301 ctgcatgggc tcagctccat gacgttgcaa cattatctga cgtggctctc ctgaagcggc
     6361 tgcggaatgc cgccgactgg tttggcatac ttgccgcaca aacacttgct gtacgcgccg
     6421 cagttacggg ttgtacaagc ggaaagagat tgcgtcttgt cgatggaaca gcaatcagtg
     6481 cgcccggggg cggcagcgct gaatggcgac tacatatggg atatgatcct catacctgtc
     6541 agttcactga ttttgagcta accgacagca gagacgctga acggctggac cgatttgcgc
     6601 aaacggcaga cgagatacgc attgctgacc ggggattcgg ttcgcgtccc gaatgtatcc
     6661 gctcacttgc ttttggagaa gctgattata tcgtccgggt tcactggcga ggattgcgct
     6721 ggttaactgc agaaggaatg cgctttgaca tgatgggttt tctgcgcggg ctggattgcg
     6781 gtaagaacgg tgaaaccact gtaatgatag gcaattcagg taataaaaaa gccggagctc
     6841 cctttccggc acgtctcatt gccgtatcac ttcctcccga aaaagcatta atcagtaaaa
     6901 cccgactgct cagcgagaat cgtcgaaaag gacgagtagt tcaggcggaa acgctggaag
     6961 cagcgggcca tgtgctattg ctaacatcat taccggaaga tgaatattca gcagagcaag
     7021 tggctgattg ttaccgtctg cgatggcaaa ttgaactggc ttttaagcgg ctcaaaagtt
     7081 tgctgcacct ggatgctttg cgtgcaaagg aacctgaact cgcgaaagcg tggatatttg
     7141 ctaatctact cgccgcattt ttaattgacg acataatcca gccatcgctg gatttccccc
     7201 ccagaagtgc cggatccgaa aagaagaact aactcgttgt ggagaataac aaaaatggtc
     7261 atctggagct tacaggtggc cattcgtggg acagtatccc tgacagccta caaaacgcaa
     7321 ttgaagaacg cgaggcatcg tcttaacgag gcaccgaggc gtcgcattct tcagatggtt
     7381 caacccttaa gttagcgctt atgggcgtaa cccggcctca gcgccgggtt ttctttgcct
     7441 cacgatcgcc cccaaaacac ataaccaatt gtatttattg aaaaataaat agatacaact
     7501 cactaaacat agcaattcag atc
//
