# Supplementary material for: When good guides go bad: empirical evaluation of all unique Cas9 protospacers in E. coli reveal widespread functionality and rules for gRNA design
Source: bioRxiv preprint, doi:10.1101/2025.05.23.651106, version 3 (2025-07-28)
Supplement: SupplementalMaterialAndData [file 651106_file03.zip › PlasmidMaps/pNW33N.gb]

LOCUS       pNW33N                  4217 bp ds-DNA     circular SYN 31-MAY-2025
DEFINITION  Cloning vector pNW33N, complete sequence.
ACCESSION
VERSION     .
KEYWORDS    .
SOURCE      synthetic DNA construct
  ORGANISM  synthetic DNA construct.
REFERENCE   1  (bases 1 to 4217)
  AUTHORS   Mee EK and Welker NE.
  TITLE     Development of Genetic Tools to Analyze and Characterize Genes of
            the Thermophile Geobacillus stearothermophilus
  JOURNAL   Unpublished
REFERENCE   2  (bases 1 to 4217)
  AUTHORS   Mee EK and Welker NE.
  TITLE     Direct Submission
  JOURNAL   Submitted (14-FEB-2003) Biochemistry, Molecular Biology, and
            Cellular Biology, Northwestern University, 2205 Tech Drive,
            Evanston, IL 60208, USA
REFERENCE   3  (bases 1 to 4217)
  AUTHORS   .
  TITLE     Direct Submission
FEATURES             Location/Qualifiers
     misc_feature    1..51
                     /note="multiple cloning site from plasmid pUC19"
                     /label="multiple cloning site from plasmid pUC19"
     primer_bind     complement(69..85)
                     /note="common sequencing primer, one of multiple similar 
                     variants"
                     /label="M13 rev"
     protein_bind    93..109
                     /bound_moiety="lac repressor encoded by lacI"
                     /note="The lac repressor binds to the lac operator to 
                     inhibit transcription in E. coli. This inhibition can be
                     relieved by adding lactose or
                     isopropyl-beta-D-thiogalactopyranoside (IPTG)."
                     /label="lac operator"
     promoter        complement(117..147)
                     /note="promoter for the E. coli lac operon"
                     /label="lac promoter"
     protein_bind    162..183
                     /bound_moiety="E. coli catabolite activator protein"
                     /note="CAP binding activates transcription in the presence
                      of cAMP."
                     /label="CAP binding site"
     CDS             complement(313..963)
                     /codon_start=1
                     /gene="cat"
                     /product="chloramphenicol acetyltransferase"
                     /function="chloramphenicol resistance"
                     /note="derived from rom Staphylococcus aureus plasmid 
                     pC194"
                     /protein_id="AAO86060.1"
                     /translation="MNFNKIDLDNWKRKEIFNHYLNQQTTFSITTEIDISVLYRNIKQ
                     EGYKFYPAFIFLVTRVINSNTAFRTGYNSDGELGYWDKLEPLYTIFDGVSKTFSGIWT
                     PVKNDFKEFYDLYLSDVEKYNGSGKLFPKTPIPENAFSLSIIPWTSFTGFNLNINNNS
                     NYLLPIITAGKFINKGNSIYLPLSLQVHHSVCDGYHAGLFMNSIQELSDRPNDWLL"
                     /label="cat"
     gene            complement(313..963)
                     /gene="cat"
                     /label="cat"
     CDS             complement(1070..2074)
                     /codon_start=1
                     /gene="repB"
                     /product="RepB"
                     /note="replication protein; rolling circle replication 
                     initiation protein; Bacillus origin of replication from
                     Geobacillus stearothermophilus plasmid pTHT15"
                     /protein_id="AAO86061.1"
                     /translation="MGVSFNIMCPNSSIYSDEKSRVLVDKTKSGKVRPWREKKIANVD
                     YFELLHILEFKKAERVKDCAEILEYKQNRETGERKLYRVWFCKSRLCPMCNWRRAMKH
                     GIQSQKVVAEVIKQKPTVRWLFLTLTVKNVYDGEELNKSLSDMAQGFRRMMQYKKINK
                     NLVGFMRATEVTINNKDNSYNQHMHVLVCVEPTYFKNTENYVNQKQWIQFWKKAMKLD
                     YDPNVKVQMIRPKNKYKSDIQSAIDETAKYPVKDTDFMTDDEEKNLKRLSDLEEGLHR
                     KRLISYGGLLKEIHKKLNLDDTEEGDLIHTDDDEKADEDGFSIIAMWNWERKNYFIKE
                     "
                     /label="repB"
     gene            complement(1070..2074)
                     /gene="repB"
                     /label="repB"
     rep_origin      complement(2766..3354)
                     /direction="LEFT"
                     /note="Escherichia coli origin of replication from plasmid
                      pUC19"
     misc_feature    4217..56
                     /note="pUC18/19 multiple cloning site"
                     /label="MCS"
ORIGIN      
        1 aattcgagct cggtacccgg ggatcctcta gagtcgacct gcaggcatgc aagcttggcg
       61 taatcatggt catagctgtt tcctgtgtga aattgttatc cgctcacaat tccacacaac
      121 atacgagccg gaagcataaa gtgtaaagcc tggggtgcct aatgagtgag ctaactcaca
      181 ttaattgcgt tgcgctcact gcccgctttc cagtcgggaa acctgtcgtg ccagcccttc
      241 aaacttccca aaggcgagcc ctagtgacat tagaaaaccg actgtaaaaa gtacagtcgg
      301 cattatctca tattataaaa gccagtcatt aggcctatct gacaattcct gaatagagtt
      361 cataaacaat cctgcatgat aaccatcaca aacagaatga tgtacctgta aagatagcgg
      421 taaatatatt gaattacctt tattaatgaa ttttcctgct gtaataatgg gtagaaggta
      481 attactatta ttattgatat ttaagttaaa cccagtaaat gaagtccatg gaataataga
      541 aagagaaaaa gcattttcag gtataggtgt tttgggaaac aatttccccg aaccattata
      601 tttctctaca tcagaaaggt ataaatcata aaactctttg aagtcattct ttacaggagt
      661 ccaaatacca gagaatgttt tagatacacc atcaaaaatt gtataaagtg gctctaactt
      721 atcccaataa cctaactctc cgtcgctatt gtaaccagtt ctaaaagctg tatttgagtt
      781 tatcaccctt gtcactaaga aaataaatgc agggtaaaat ttatatcctt cttgttttat
      841 gtttcggtat aaaacactaa tatcaatttc tgtggttata ctaaaagtcg tttgttggtt
      901 caaataatga ttaaatatct cttttctctt ccaattgtct aaatcaattt tattaaagtt
      961 catttgatat gcctcctaaa tttttatcta aagtgaattt aggaggctta cttgtctgct
     1021 ttcttcatta gaatcaatcc ttttttaaaa gtcaatcccg tttgttgaac tactctttaa
     1081 taaaataatt tttccgttcc caattccaca ttgcaataat agaaaatcca tcttcatcgg
     1141 ctttttcgtc atcatctgta tgaatcaaat cgccttcttc tgtgtcatca aggtttaatt
     1201 ttttatgtat ttcttttaac aaaccaccat aggagattaa ccttttacgg tgtaaacctt
     1261 cctccaaatc agacaaacgt ttcaaattct tttcttcatc atcggtcata aaatccgtat
     1321 cctttacagg atattttgca gtttcgtcaa ttgccgattg tatatccgat ttatatttat
     1381 ttttcggtcg aatcatttga acttttacat ttggatcata gtctaatttc attgcctttt
     1441 tccaaaattg aatccattgt ttttgattca cgtagttttc tgtattctta aaataagttg
     1501 gttccacaca taccaataca tgcatgtgct gattataaga attatcttta ttatttattg
     1561 tcacttccgt tgcacgcata aaaccaacaa gatttttatt aattttttta tattgcatca
     1621 ttcggcgaaa tccttgagcc atatctgaca aactcttatt taattcttcg ccatcataaa
     1681 catttttaac tgttaatgtg agaaacaacc aacgaactgt tggcttttgt ttaataactt
     1741 cagcaacaac cttttgtgac tgaatgccat gtttcattgc tctcctccag ttgcacattg
     1801 gacaaagcct ggatttacaa aaccacactc gatacaactt tctttcgcct gtttcacgat
     1861 tttgtttata ctctaatatt tcagcacaat cttttactct ttcagccttt ttaaattcaa
     1921 gaatatgcag aagttcaaag taatcaacat tagcgatttt cttttctctc catggtctca
     1981 cttttccact ttttgtcttg tccactaaaa cccttgattt ttcatctgaa taaatgctac
     2041 tattaggaca cataatatta aaagaaaccc ccatctattt agttatttgt ttggtcactt
     2101 ataactttaa cagatggggt ttttctgtgc aaccaatttt aagggttttc aatactttaa
     2161 aacacataca taccaacact tcaacgcacc tttcagcaac taaaataaaa atgacgttat
     2221 ttctatatgt atcaagaata gaaagaactc gtttttcgct acgctcaaaa cgcaaaaaaa
     2281 gcactcattc gagtgctttt tcttatcgct ccaaatcatg cgattttttc ctctttgctt
     2341 ttctttgctc acgaagttct cgatcacgct gcaaaacatc ttgaagcgaa aaagtattct
     2401 tcttttcttc cgatcgctca tgctgacgca cgaaaagccc tctaggcgca taggaacaac
     2461 tcctaaatgc atgtgagggg ttttctcgtc catgtgaaca gtcgcatacg caatattttg
     2521 tttcccatac tgcattaatg aatcggccaa cgcgcgggga gaggcggttt gcgtattggg
     2581 cgctcttccg cttcctcgct cactgactcg ctgcgctcgg tcgttcggct gcggcgagcg
     2641 gtatcagctc actcaaaggc ggtaatacgg ttatccacag aatcagggga taacgcagga
     2701 aagaacatgt gagcaaaagg ccagcaaaag gccaggaacc gtaaaaaggc cgcgttgctg
     2761 gcgtttttcc ataggctccg cccccctgac gagcatcaca aaaatcgacg ctcaagtcag
     2821 aggtggcgaa acccgacagg actataaaga taccaggcgt ttccccctgg aagctccctc
     2881 gtgcgctctc ctgttccgac cctgccgctt accggatacc tgtccgcctt tctcccttcg
     2941 ggaagcgtgg cgctttctca tagctcacgc tgtaggtatc tcagttcggt gtaggtcgtt
     3001 cgctccaagc tgggctgtgt gcacgaaccc cccgttcagc ccgaccgctg cgccttatcc
     3061 ggtaactatc gtcttgagtc caacccggta agacacgact tatcgccact ggcagcagcc
     3121 actggtaaca ggattagcag agcgaggtat gtaggcggtg ctacagagtt cttgaagtgg
     3181 tggcctaact acggctacac tagaagaaca gtatttggta tctgcgctct gctgaagcca
     3241 gttaccttcg gaaaaagagt tggtagctct tgatccggca aacaaaccac cgctggtagc
     3301 ggtggttttt ttgtttgcaa gcagcagatt acgcgcagaa aaaaaggatc tcaagaagat
     3361 cctttgatct tttctacggg gtctgacgct cagtggaacg aaaactcacg ttaagggatt
     3421 ttggtcatga gattatcaaa aaggatcttc acctagatcc ttttaaatta aaaatgaagt
     3481 tttaaatcaa tctaaagtat atatgagtaa acttggtctg acagttacca atgcttaatc
     3541 agtgaggcac ctatctcagc gatctgtcta tttcgttcat ccatagttgc ctgactcccc
     3601 gtcgtgtaga taactacgat acgggagggc ttaccatctg gccccagtgc tgcaatgata
     3661 ccgcgagacc cacgctcacc ggctccagat ttatcagcaa taaaccagcc agcccgatat
     3721 gggaaacaaa atattgcgta tgcgactgtt cacatggacg agaaaacccc tcacatgcat
     3781 ttaggagttg ttcctatgcg cctagagggc ttttcgtgcg tcagcatgag cgatcggaag
     3841 aaaagaagaa tactttttcg cttcaagatg ttttgcagcg tgatcgagaa cttcgtgagc
     3901 aaagaaaagc aaagaggaaa aaatcgcatg atttggagcg ataagaaaaa gcactcgaat
     3961 gagtgctttt tttgcgtttt gagcgtagcg aaaaacgagt tctttctatt cttgatacat
     4021 atagaaataa cgtcattttt attttagttg ctgaaaggtg cgttgaagtg ttggtatgta
     4081 tgtgattcaa taatttcttt tactcgctcg ttatagtcga tcggttcatc attcaccaaa
     4141 tcataatttt catgtgaccg ttctttatca atatcgggat tcgttttact ttcccgttct
     4201 ctctgattgt gaaattg
//
