# Supplementary material for: When good guides go bad: empirical evaluation of all unique Cas9 protospacers in E. coli reveal widespread functionality and rules for gRNA design
Source: bioRxiv preprint, doi:10.1101/2025.05.23.651106, version 3 (2025-07-28)
Supplement: SupplementalMaterialAndData [file 651106_file03.zip › PlasmidMaps/pWGA129.gb]

LOCUS       pWGA129                 2584 bp    DNA     circular UNA 11-NOV-2022
DEFINITION  non-targeting gRNA #2 in pSS9 vector.
ACCESSION   urn.local.5g6.q-fja1r2u
VERSION     urn.local.5g6.q-fja1r2u
KEYWORDS    .
SOURCE      
  ORGANISM  .
FEATURES             Location/Qualifiers
     promoter        16..50
                     /note="bacterial promoter (Registry of Standard Biological
                      Parts BBa_J23119) modified to end with an SpeI site"
                     /note="Derived using Geneious Prime 2022.2.2 'Annotate
                     from Database' based on nucleotide similarity"
                     /Transferred_From="pWGA129"
                     /Transferred_Similarity="100.00%"
                     /Primary_Match="100.00%; Adjusted-Interval-0:0/0;
                     J23119(SpeI) promoter (<a
                     href=""urn:local:.:w-fh9tgci"">pWGA129</a>)"
                     /Alternative_Match="100.00%; Adjusted-Interval-0:0/0;
                     J23119(SpeI) promoter (<a
                     href=""urn:local:.:v-fh9tgci"">pWGA128</a>)"
                     /Alternative_Match="100.00%; Adjusted-Interval-0:0/0;
                     J23119(SpeI) promoter (<a
                     href=""urn:local:.:1c-fh9tvss"">pWGA130</a>)"
                     /label="J23119(SpeI) promoter"
     primer_bind     complement(22..50)
                     /created_by="5g6"
                     /Sequence="ACTAGTATTATACCTAGGACTGAGCTAGC"
                     /Tm_(binding_region)="60.8"
                     /Tm_(with_extension)="66.1"
                     /%GC_(binding_region)="41.4"
                     /%GC_(with_extension)="44.9"
                     /Hairpin_Tm_(with_extension)="None"
                     /Self_Dimer_Tm_(with_extension)="14.7"
                     /Extension="ATACTACCGTCTATGCCGCA"
                     /modified_by="5g6"
                     /note="Derived using Geneious Prime 2022.2.2 'Annotate
                     from Database' based on nucleotide similarity"
                     /Transferred_From="pWGA129"
                     /Transferred_Similarity="100.00%"
                     /Primary_Match="100.00%; Adjusted-Interval-0:0/0;  (<a
                     href=""urn:local:.:w-fh9tgci"">pWGA129</a>)"
                     /Alternative_Match="100.00%; Adjusted-Interval-0:0/0;  (<a
                     href=""urn:local:.:v-fh9tgci"">pWGA128</a>)"
                     /Alternative_Match="100.00%; Adjusted-Interval-0:0/0;  (<a
                     href=""urn:local:.:1c-fh9tvss"">pWGA130</a>)"
                     /label
     primer_bind     71..105
                     /created_by="5g6"
                     /Sequence="GTTTTAGAGCTAGAAATAGCAAGTTAAAATAAGGC"
                     /Tm_(binding_region)="62.0"
                     /Tm_(with_extension)="66.0"
                     /%GC_(binding_region)="31.4"
                     /%GC_(with_extension)="38.2"
                     /Hairpin_Tm_(with_extension)="34.1"
                     /Self_Dimer_Tm_(with_extension)="None"
                     /Extension="TGCGGCATAGACGGTAGTAT"
                     /modified_by="5g6"
                     /note="Derived using Geneious Prime 2022.2.2 'Annotate
                     from Database' based on nucleotide similarity"
                     /Transferred_From="pWGA129"
                     /Transferred_Similarity="100.00%"
                     /Primary_Match="100.00%; Adjusted-Interval-0:0/0;  (<a
                     href=""urn:local:.:w-fh9tgci"">pWGA129</a>)"
                     /Alternative_Match="100.00%; Adjusted-Interval-0:0/0;  (<a
                     href=""urn:local:.:v-fh9tgci"">pWGA128</a>)"
                     /Alternative_Match="100.00%; Adjusted-Interval-0:0/0;  (<a
                     href=""urn:local:.:1c-fh9tvss"">pWGA130</a>)"
                     /label
     misc_RNA        71..146
                     /note="guide RNA scaffold for the Streptococcus pyogenes 
                     CRISPR/Cas9 system"
                     /note="Derived using Geneious Prime 2022.2.2 'Annotate
                     from Database' based on nucleotide similarity"
                     /Transferred_From="pWGA129"
                     /Transferred_Similarity="100.00%"
                     /Primary_Match="100.00%; Adjusted-Interval-0:0/0; gRNA
                     scaffold (<a href=""urn:local:.:w-fh9tgci"">pWGA129</a>)"
                     /Alternative_Match="100.00%; Adjusted-Interval-0:0/0; gRNA
                     scaffold (<a href=""urn:local:.:v-fh9tgci"">pWGA128</a>)"
                     /Alternative_Match="100.00%; Adjusted-Interval-0:0/0; gRNA
                     scaffold (<a href=""urn:local:.:1c-fh9tvss"">pWGA130</a>)"
                     /Alternative_Match="100.00%; Adjusted-Interval-0:0/0; gRNA
                     scaffold (<a href=""urn:local:.:1s-f0jxnth"">pWGA5</a>)"
                     /label="gRNA scaffold"
     misc_feature    161..438
                     /created_by="5g6"
                     /modified_by="5g6"
                     /note="Derived using Geneious Prime 2022.2.2 'Annotate
                     from Database' based on nucleotide similarity"
                     /Transferred_From="pWGA129"
                     /Transferred_Similarity="99.64%"
                     /Primary_Match="99.64%; Adjusted-Interval-0:0/0;
                     toBeDeleted (<a
                     href=""urn:local:.:w-fh9tgci"">pWGA129</a>)"
                     /Alternative_Match="99.64%; Adjusted-Interval-0:0/0;
                     toBeDeleted (<a
                     href=""urn:local:.:v-fh9tgci"">pWGA128</a>)"
                     /Alternative_Match="99.64%; Adjusted-Interval-0:0/0;
                     toBeDeleted (<a
                     href=""urn:local:.:1c-fh9tvss"">pWGA130</a>)"
                     /label="toBeDeleted"
     primer_bind     complement(285..302)
                     /note="For vectors with E. coli araBAD promoter, reverse 
                     primer"
                     /note="Derived using Geneious Prime 2022.2.2 'Annotate
                     from Database' based on nucleotide similarity"
                     /Transferred_From="pWGA129"
                     /Transferred_Similarity="100.00%"
                     /Primary_Match="100.00%; Adjusted-Interval-0:0/0; pBAD
                     Reverse (<a href=""urn:local:.:w-fh9tgci"">pWGA129</a>)"
                     /Alternative_Match="100.00%; Adjusted-Interval-0:0/0; pBAD
                     Reverse (<a href=""urn:local:.:v-fh9tgci"">pWGA128</a>)"
                     /Alternative_Match="100.00%; Adjusted-Interval-0:0/0; pBAD
                     Reverse (<a href=""urn:local:.:1c-fh9tvss"">pWGA130</a>)"
                     /label="pBAD Reverse"
     terminator      455..501
                     /note="transcription terminator T1 from the E. coli rrnB 
                     gene"
                     /note="Derived using Geneious Prime 2022.2.2 'Annotate
                     from Database' based on nucleotide similarity"
                     /Transferred_From="pWGA129"
                     /Transferred_Similarity="100.00%"
                     /Primary_Match="100.00%; Adjusted-Interval-0:0/0; rrnB T1
                     terminator (<a
                     href=""urn:local:.:w-fh9tgci"">pWGA129</a>)"
                     /Alternative_Match="100.00%; Adjusted-Interval-0:0/0; rrnB
                     T1 terminator (<a
                     href=""urn:local:.:v-fh9tgci"">pWGA128</a>)"
                     /Alternative_Match="100.00%; Adjusted-Interval-0:0/0; rrnB
                     T1 terminator (<a
                     href=""urn:local:.:1c-fh9tvss"">pWGA130</a>)"
                     /label="rrnB T1 terminator"
     primer_bind     complement(549..568)
                     /Tm=58
                     /Sequence="GAGTCAGTGAGCGAGGAAGC"
                     /Description="<html><body></body></html>"
                     /X-Transferred_From="pDJP43 - polyattP TS"
                     /X-Transferred_Similarity="100.00%"
                     /X-Primary_Match="100.00%; Adjusted-Interval-0:0/0;
                     oMTV433 (<a href=""urn:local:.:96-ep49w1q"">pDJP43 -
                     polyattP TS</a>)"
                     /X-Alternative_Match="100.00%; Adjusted-Interval-0:0/0;
                     oMTV433 (<a href=""urn:local:.:8o-ep49w1j"">pDJP39 - ts
                     ori 09:10 mutant</a>)"
                     /X-Alternative_Match="100.00%; Adjusted-Interval-0:0/0;
                     oMTV433 (<a href=""urn:local:.:8l-ep49w1g"">pDJP38 - ts
                     ori 07:08 mutant</a>)"
                     /X-Alternative_Match="100.00%; Adjusted-Interval-0:0/0;
                     oMTV433 (<a href=""urn:local:.:8x-ep49w1n"">pDJP40 - ts
                     ori quad mutant</a>)"
                     /X-Alternative_Match="100.00%; Adjusted-Interval-0:0/0;
                     oMTV433 (<a href=""urn:local:.:8i-ep49w1f"">pDJP37 - ts
                     ori 07 mut + GFP</a>)"
                     /note="Derived using Geneious Prime 2022.2.2 'Annotate
                     from Database' based on nucleotide similarity"
                     /Transferred_From="pWGA105"
                     /Transferred_Similarity="100.00%"
                     /Primary_Match="100.00%; Adjusted-Interval-0:0/0; oMTV433
                     (<a href=""urn:local:.:11-fg4vuqd"">pWGA105</a>)"
                     /Alternative_Match="100.00%; Adjusted-Interval-0:0/0;
                     oMTV433 (<a href=""urn:local:.:1s-fg4w6uw"">pWGA108</a>)"
                     /label="oMTV433"
     primer_bind     complement(554..571)
                     /Tm=58
                     /Sequence="AGCGAGTCAGTGAGCGAG"
                     /Description="L4440 vector, forward primer"
                     /note="Derived using Geneious Prime 2022.2.2 'Annotate
                     from Database' based on nucleotide similarity"
                     /Transferred_From="pWGA21"
                     /Transferred_Similarity="100.00%"
                     /Primary_Match="100.00%; Adjusted-Interval-0:0/0; L4440
                     (<a href=""urn:local:.:fj-ezomkjm"">pWGA21</a>)"
                     /Alternative_Match="100.00%; Adjusted-Interval-0:0/0;
                     L4440 (<a href=""urn:local:.:jt-ezooj3g"">pWGA36</a>)"
                     /Alternative_Match="100.00%; Adjusted-Interval-0:0/0;
                     L4440 (<a href=""urn:local:.:ix-ezonsyf"">pWGA46</a>)"
                     /Alternative_Match="100.00%; Adjusted-Interval-0:0/0;
                     L4440 (<a href=""urn:local:.:b1-ezom0hs"">pWGA87</a>)"
                     /Alternative_Match="100.00%; Adjusted-Interval-0:0/0;
                     L4440 (<a href=""urn:local:.:av-ezom0hr"">pWGA81</a>)"
                     /Alternative_Match="100.00%; Adjusted-Interval-0:0/0;
                     L4440 (<a href=""urn:local:.:a9-ezom0hm"">pWGA59</a>)"
                     /Alternative_Match="100.00%; Adjusted-Interval-0:0/0;
                     L4440 (<a href=""urn:local:.:bf-ezom0hu"">pWGA101</a>)"
                     /Alternative_Match="100.00%; Adjusted-Interval-0:0/0;
                     L4440 (<a href=""urn:local:.:11-fg4vuqd"">pWGA105</a>)"
                     /Alternative_Match="100.00%; Adjusted-Interval-0:0/0;
                     L4440 (<a href=""urn:local:.:ac-ezom0hm"">pWGA62</a>)"
                     /Alternative_Match="100.00%; Adjusted-Interval-0:0/0;
                     L4440 (<a href=""urn:local:.:an-ezom0hp"">pWGA73</a>)"
                     /label="L4440"
     rep_origin      666..1339
                     /snapgene_direction="RIGHT"
                     /X-Transferred_From="pDJP41 - DJP_polyattB for integration
                     @ tdk"
                     /X-Transferred_Similarity="99.70%"
                     /X-Primary_Match="99.70%; Adjusted-Interval-0:0/0; pUC
                     origin (<a href=""urn:local:.:90-ep49w1o"">pDJP41 -
                     DJP_polyattB for integration @ tdk</a>)"
                     /note="Derived using Geneious Prime 2022.2.2 'Annotate
                     from Database' based on nucleotide similarity"
                     /Transferred_From="pWGA105"
                     /Transferred_Similarity="99.85%"
                     /Primary_Match="99.85%; Adjusted-Interval-0:0/0; pUC
                     origin (<a href=""urn:local:.:11-fg4vuqd"">pWGA105</a>)"
                     /Alternative_Match="99.85%; Adjusted-Interval-0:0/0; pUC
                     origin (<a href=""urn:local:.:hq-ezomtvd"">pWGA30</a>)"
                     /Alternative_Match="99.85%; Adjusted-Interval-0:0/0; pUC
                     origin (<a href=""urn:local:.:1s-fg4w6uw"">pWGA108</a>)"
                     /Alternative_Match="99.85%; Adjusted-Interval-0:0/0; pUC
                     origin (<a href=""urn:local:.:hp-ezomtvc"">pWGA29</a>)"
                     /Alternative_Match="99.85%; Adjusted-Interval-0:0/0; pUC
                     origin (<a href=""urn:local:.:hr-ezomtvd"">pWGA31</a>)"
                     /Alternative_Match="99.85%; Adjusted-Interval-0:0/0; pUC
                     origin (<a href=""urn:local:.:ho-ezomtvc"">pWGA28</a>)"
                     /label="pUC origin"
     primer_bind     685..707
                     /Tm=58
                     /Sequence="AAAAGGCCAGGAACCGTAAAAAG"
                     /Description="<html><body></body></html>"
                     /X-Transferred_From="pDJP43 - polyattP TS"
                     /X-Transferred_Similarity="100.00%"
                     /X-Primary_Match="100.00%; Adjusted-Interval-0:0/0; oMTV81
                     (<a href=""urn:local:.:96-ep49w1q"">pDJP43 - polyattP
                     TS</a>)"
                     /X-Alternative_Match="100.00%; Adjusted-Interval-0:0/0;
                     oMTV81 (<a href=""urn:local:.:8o-ep49w1j"">pDJP39 - ts ori
                     09:10 mutant</a>)"
                     /X-Alternative_Match="100.00%; Adjusted-Interval-0:0/0;
                     oMTV81 (<a href=""urn:local:.:8l-ep49w1g"">pDJP38 - ts ori
                     07:08 mutant</a>)"
                     /X-Alternative_Match="100.00%; Adjusted-Interval-0:0/0;
                     oMTV81 (<a href=""urn:local:.:8x-ep49w1n"">pDJP40 - ts ori
                     quad mutant</a>)"
                     /X-Alternative_Match="100.00%; Adjusted-Interval-0:0/0;
                     oMTV81 (<a href=""urn:local:.:2r-ep49vxj"">pDJP10</a>)"
                     /X-Alternative_Match="100.00%; Adjusted-Interval-0:0/0;
                     oMTV81 (<a href=""urn:local:.:8i-ep49w1f"">pDJP37 - ts ori
                     07 mut + GFP</a>)"
                     /note="Derived using Geneious Prime 2022.2.2 'Annotate
                     from Database' based on nucleotide similarity"
                     /Transferred_From="pWGA105"
                     /Transferred_Similarity="100.00%"
                     /Primary_Match="100.00%; Adjusted-Interval-0:0/0; oMTV81
                     (<a href=""urn:local:.:11-fg4vuqd"">pWGA105</a>)"
                     /Alternative_Match="100.00%; Adjusted-Interval-0:0/0;
                     oMTV81 (<a href=""urn:local:.:1s-fg4w6uw"">pWGA108</a>)"
                     /label="oMTV81"
     primer_bind     700..728
                     /Tm=66
                     /Sequence="GTAAAAAGGCCGCGTTGCTGGCGTTTTTC"
                     /Description="<html><body></body></html>"
                     /X-Transferred_From="pDJP43 - polyattP TS"
                     /X-Transferred_Similarity="100.00%"
                     /X-Primary_Match="100.00%; Adjusted-Interval-0:0/0;
                     oMTV350 (<a href=""urn:local:.:96-ep49w1q"">pDJP43 -
                     polyattP TS</a>)"
                     /X-Alternative_Match="100.00%; Adjusted-Interval-0:0/0;
                     oMTV350 (<a href=""urn:local:.:8o-ep49w1j"">pDJP39 - ts
                     ori 09:10 mutant</a>)"
                     /X-Alternative_Match="100.00%; Adjusted-Interval-0:0/0;
                     oMTV350 (<a href=""urn:local:.:8l-ep49w1g"">pDJP38 - ts
                     ori 07:08 mutant</a>)"
                     /X-Alternative_Match="100.00%; Adjusted-Interval-0:0/0;
                     oMTV350 (<a href=""urn:local:.:8x-ep49w1n"">pDJP40 - ts
                     ori quad mutant</a>)"
                     /X-Alternative_Match="100.00%; Adjusted-Interval-0:0/0;
                     oMTV350 (<a href=""urn:local:.:2r-ep49vxj"">pDJP10</a>)"
                     /X-Alternative_Match="100.00%; Adjusted-Interval-0:0/0;
                     oMTV350 (<a href=""urn:local:.:8i-ep49w1f"">pDJP37 - ts
                     ori 07 mut + GFP</a>)"
                     /note="Derived using Geneious Prime 2022.2.2 'Annotate
                     from Database' based on nucleotide similarity"
                     /Transferred_From="pWGA105"
                     /Transferred_Similarity="100.00%"
                     /Primary_Match="100.00%; Adjusted-Interval-0:0/0; oMTV350
                     (<a href=""urn:local:.:11-fg4vuqd"">pWGA105</a>)"
                     /Alternative_Match="100.00%; Adjusted-Interval-0:0/0;
                     oMTV350 (<a href=""urn:local:.:1s-fg4w6uw"">pWGA108</a>)"
                     /label="oMTV350"
     primer_bind     complement(770..789)
                     /Tm=46
                     /Sequence="TTCGCCACCACTGATTTGAG"
                     /Mismatch_Positions="=========A====T====="
                     /Mismatches=2
                     /Description="<html><body></body></html>"
                     /X-Transferred_From="pDJP43 - polyattP TS"
                     /X-Transferred_Similarity="100.00%"
                     /X-Primary_Match="100.00%; Adjusted-Interval-0:0/0;
                     oMTV434 (<a href=""urn:local:.:96-ep49w1q"">pDJP43 -
                     polyattP TS</a>)"
                     /X-Alternative_Match="100.00%; Adjusted-Interval-0:0/0;
                     oMTV434 (<a href=""urn:local:.:8o-ep49w1j"">pDJP39 - ts
                     ori 09:10 mutant</a>)"
                     /X-Alternative_Match="100.00%; Adjusted-Interval-0:0/0;
                     oMTV434 (<a href=""urn:local:.:8l-ep49w1g"">pDJP38 - ts
                     ori 07:08 mutant</a>)"
                     /X-Alternative_Match="100.00%; Adjusted-Interval-0:0/0;
                     oMTV434 (<a href=""urn:local:.:8x-ep49w1n"">pDJP40 - ts
                     ori quad mutant</a>)"
                     /X-Alternative_Match="100.00%; Adjusted-Interval-0:0/0;
                     oMTV434 (<a href=""urn:local:.:8i-ep49w1f"">pDJP37 - ts
                     ori 07 mut + GFP</a>)"
                     /note="Derived using Geneious Prime 2022.2.2 'Annotate
                     from Database' based on nucleotide similarity"
                     /Transferred_From="pWGA105"
                     /Transferred_Similarity="100.00%"
                     /Primary_Match="100.00%; Adjusted-Interval-0:0/0; oMTV434
                     (<a href=""urn:local:.:11-fg4vuqd"">pWGA105</a>)"
                     /Alternative_Match="100.00%; Adjusted-Interval-0:0/0;
                     oMTV434 (<a href=""urn:local:.:1s-fg4w6uw"">pWGA108</a>)"
                     /label="oMTV434"
     primer_bind     complement(805..824)
                     /Tm=56
                     /Sequence="GGGAAACGCCTGGTATCTTT"
                     /Description="pBR322 origin, forward primer"
                     /note="Derived using Geneious Prime 2022.2.2 'Annotate
                     from Database' based on nucleotide similarity"
                     /Transferred_From="pWGA21"
                     /Transferred_Similarity="100.00%"
                     /Primary_Match="100.00%; Adjusted-Interval-0:0/0;
                     pBR322ori-F (<a
                     href=""urn:local:.:fj-ezomkjm"">pWGA21</a>)"
                     /Alternative_Match="100.00%; Adjusted-Interval-0:0/0;
                     pBR322ori-F (<a
                     href=""urn:local:.:jt-ezooj3g"">pWGA36</a>)"
                     /Alternative_Match="100.00%; Adjusted-Interval-0:0/0;
                     pBR322ori-F (<a
                     href=""urn:local:.:ix-ezonsyf"">pWGA46</a>)"
                     /Alternative_Match="100.00%; Adjusted-Interval-0:0/0;
                     pBR322ori-F (<a
                     href=""urn:local:.:b1-ezom0hs"">pWGA87</a>)"
                     /Alternative_Match="100.00%; Adjusted-Interval-0:0/0;
                     pBR322ori-F (<a
                     href=""urn:local:.:av-ezom0hr"">pWGA81</a>)"
                     /Alternative_Match="100.00%; Adjusted-Interval-0:0/0;
                     pBR322ori-F (<a
                     href=""urn:local:.:a9-ezom0hm"">pWGA59</a>)"
                     /Alternative_Match="100.00%; Adjusted-Interval-0:0/0;
                     pBR322ori-F (<a
                     href=""urn:local:.:bf-ezom0hu"">pWGA101</a>)"
                     /Alternative_Match="100.00%; Adjusted-Interval-0:0/0;
                     pBR322ori-F (<a
                     href=""urn:local:.:11-fg4vuqd"">pWGA105</a>)"
                     /Alternative_Match="100.00%; Adjusted-Interval-0:0/0;
                     pBR322ori-F (<a
                     href=""urn:local:.:ac-ezom0hm"">pWGA62</a>)"
                     /Alternative_Match="100.00%; Adjusted-Interval-0:0/0;
                     pBR322ori-F (<a
                     href=""urn:local:.:an-ezom0hp"">pWGA73</a>)"
                     /label="pBR322ori-F"
     misc_feature    807..824
                     /ApEinfo_revcolor="#c6c9d1"
                     /ApEinfo_fwdcolor="#c6c9d1"
                     /note="Derived using Geneious Prime 2022.1.1 'Annotate
                     from Database' based on nucleotide similarity"
                     /X-Transferred_From="pMRW005"
                     /X-Transferred_Similarity="100.00%"
                     /X-Primary_Match="100.00%; Adjusted-Interval-0:0/0; NJ152
                     (<a href=""urn:local:.:2u-eihvalf"">pMRW005</a>)"
                     /X-Alternative_Match="100.00%; Adjusted-Interval-0:0/0;
                     NJ152 (<a href=""urn:local:.:5e-efl433r"">pMRW005 PCR
                     Product 2</a>)"
                     /X-Alternative_Match="100.00%; Adjusted-Interval-0:0/0;
                     NJ152 (pMRW004v2 (digested by NotI) Fragment 2)"
                     /X-Alternative_Match="100.00%; Adjusted-Interval-0:0/0;
                     NJ152 (<a
                     href=""urn:local:.:1j-eihuotk"">pMRW005v2.A</a>)"
                     /X-Alternative_Match="100.00%; Adjusted-Interval-0:0/0;
                     NJ152 (<a href=""urn:local:.:m-eihjgkb"">pMRW004v2</a>)"
                     /X-Alternative_Match="100.00%; Adjusted-Interval-0:0/0;
                     NJ152 (<a href=""urn:local:.:g-ed9sa2b"">pMRW005</a>)"
                     /X-Alternative_Match="100.00%; Adjusted-Interval-0:0/0;
                     NJ152 (<a href=""urn:local:.:5k-efl45ve"">pWGA27</a>)"
                     /X-Alternative_Match="100.00%; Adjusted-Interval-0:0/0;
                     NJ152 (pMRW005v2 (digested by NotI, BamHI) Fragment 2)"
                     /X-Alternative_Match="100.00%; Adjusted-Interval-0:0/0;
                     NJ152 (pMRW005 (digested by NotI, BamHI) Fragment 3)"
                     /X-Alternative_Match="100.00%; Adjusted-Interval-0:0/0;
                     NJ152 (pMRW004 (digested by NotI, BamHI) Fragment 4)"
                     /note="Derived using Geneious Prime 2022.2.2 'Annotate
                     from Database' based on nucleotide similarity"
                     /Transferred_From="pWGA87"
                     /Transferred_Similarity="100.00%"
                     /Primary_Match="100.00%; Adjusted-Interval-0:0/0; NJ152
                     (<a href=""urn:local:.:b1-ezom0hs"">pWGA87</a>)"
                     /Alternative_Match="100.00%; Adjusted-Interval-0:0/0;
                     NJ152 (<a href=""urn:local:.:av-ezom0hr"">pWGA81</a>)"
                     /Alternative_Match="100.00%; Adjusted-Interval-0:0/0;
                     NJ152 (<a href=""urn:local:.:a9-ezom0hm"">pWGA59</a>)"
                     /Alternative_Match="100.00%; Adjusted-Interval-0:0/0;
                     NJ152 (<a href=""urn:local:.:bf-ezom0hu"">pWGA101</a>)"
                     /Alternative_Match="100.00%; Adjusted-Interval-0:0/0;
                     NJ152 (<a href=""urn:local:.:ac-ezom0hm"">pWGA62</a>)"
                     /Alternative_Match="100.00%; Adjusted-Interval-0:0/0;
                     NJ152 (<a href=""urn:local:.:fn-ezomkjn"">pWGA26</a>)"
                     /Alternative_Match="100.00%; Adjusted-Interval-0:0/0;
                     NJ152 (<a href=""urn:local:.:an-ezom0hp"">pWGA73</a>)"
                     /Alternative_Match="100.00%; Adjusted-Interval-0:0/0;
                     NJ152 (<a href=""urn:local:.:bb-ezom0hu"">pWGA97</a>)"
                     /Alternative_Match="100.00%; Adjusted-Interval-0:0/0;
                     NJ152 (<a href=""urn:local:.:b5-ezom0hs"">pWGA91</a>)"
                     /Alternative_Match="100.00%; Adjusted-Interval-0:0/0;
                     NJ152 (<a href=""urn:local:.:a1-ezom0hk"">pWGA51</a>)"
                     /label="NJ152"
     primer_bind     1331..1348
                     /Tm=58
                     /Sequence="TTCTACGGGGTCTGACGC"
                     /Description="<html><body></body></html>"
                     /X-Transferred_From="pDJP43 - polyattP TS"
                     /X-Transferred_Similarity="100.00%"
                     /X-Primary_Match="100.00%; Adjusted-Interval-0:0/0; oMTV82
                     (<a href=""urn:local:.:96-ep49w1q"">pDJP43 - polyattP
                     TS</a>)"
                     /X-Alternative_Match="100.00%; Adjusted-Interval-0:0/0;
                     oMTV82 (<a href=""urn:local:.:8o-ep49w1j"">pDJP39 - ts ori
                     09:10 mutant</a>)"
                     /X-Alternative_Match="100.00%; Adjusted-Interval-0:0/0;
                     oMTV82 (<a href=""urn:local:.:8l-ep49w1g"">pDJP38 - ts ori
                     07:08 mutant</a>)"
                     /X-Alternative_Match="100.00%; Adjusted-Interval-0:0/0;
                     oMTV82 (<a href=""urn:local:.:8x-ep49w1n"">pDJP40 - ts ori
                     quad mutant</a>)"
                     /X-Alternative_Match="100.00%; Adjusted-Interval-0:0/0;
                     oMTV82 (<a href=""urn:local:.:2r-ep49vxj"">pDJP10</a>)"
                     /X-Alternative_Match="100.00%; Adjusted-Interval-0:0/0;
                     oMTV82 (<a href=""urn:local:.:8i-ep49w1f"">pDJP37 - ts ori
                     07 mut + GFP</a>)"
                     /note="Derived using Geneious Prime 2022.2.2 'Annotate
                     from Database' based on nucleotide similarity"
                     /Transferred_From="pWGA105"
                     /Transferred_Similarity="100.00%"
                     /Primary_Match="100.00%; Adjusted-Interval-0:0/0; oMTV82
                     (<a href=""urn:local:.:11-fg4vuqd"">pWGA105</a>)"
                     /Alternative_Match="100.00%; Adjusted-Interval-0:0/0;
                     oMTV82 (<a href=""urn:local:.:1s-fg4w6uw"">pWGA108</a>)"
                     /label="oMTV82"
     primer_bind     complement(1331..1348)
                     /Tm=57
                     /Sequence="GCGTCAGACCCCGTAGAA"
                     /Description="<html><body></body></html>"
                     /X-Transferred_From="pDJP43 - polyattP TS"
                     /X-Transferred_Similarity="100.00%"
                     /X-Primary_Match="100.00%; Adjusted-Interval-0:0/0; oMTV83
                     (<a href=""urn:local:.:96-ep49w1q"">pDJP43 - polyattP
                     TS</a>)"
                     /X-Alternative_Match="100.00%; Adjusted-Interval-0:0/0;
                     oMTV83 (<a href=""urn:local:.:8o-ep49w1j"">pDJP39 - ts ori
                     09:10 mutant</a>)"
                     /X-Alternative_Match="100.00%; Adjusted-Interval-0:0/0;
                     oMTV83 (<a href=""urn:local:.:8l-ep49w1g"">pDJP38 - ts ori
                     07:08 mutant</a>)"
                     /X-Alternative_Match="100.00%; Adjusted-Interval-0:0/0;
                     oMTV83 (<a href=""urn:local:.:8x-ep49w1n"">pDJP40 - ts ori
                     quad mutant</a>)"
                     /X-Alternative_Match="100.00%; Adjusted-Interval-0:0/0;
                     oMTV83 (<a href=""urn:local:.:2r-ep49vxj"">pDJP10</a>)"
                     /X-Alternative_Match="100.00%; Adjusted-Interval-0:0/0;
                     oMTV83 (<a href=""urn:local:.:8i-ep49w1f"">pDJP37 - ts ori
                     07 mut + GFP</a>)"
                     /note="Derived using Geneious Prime 2022.2.2 'Annotate
                     from Database' based on nucleotide similarity"
                     /Transferred_From="pWGA105"
                     /Transferred_Similarity="100.00%"
                     /Primary_Match="100.00%; Adjusted-Interval-0:0/0; oMTV83
                     (<a href=""urn:local:.:11-fg4vuqd"">pWGA105</a>)"
                     /Alternative_Match="100.00%; Adjusted-Interval-0:0/0;
                     oMTV83 (<a href=""urn:local:.:1s-fg4w6uw"">pWGA108</a>)"
                     /label="oMTV83"
     primer_bind     1346..1369
                     /Tm=62
                     /Sequence="CGCTCAGTGGAACGAAAACTCACG"
                     /X-Transferred_From="pDJP43 - polyattP TS"
                     /X-Transferred_Similarity="100.00%"
                     /X-Primary_Match="100.00%; Adjusted-Interval-0:0/0; XD109
                     (<a href=""urn:local:.:96-ep49w1q"">pDJP43 - polyattP
                     TS</a>)"
                     /X-Alternative_Match="100.00%; Adjusted-Interval-0:0/0;
                     XD109 (<a href=""urn:local:.:8o-ep49w1j"">pDJP39 - ts ori
                     09:10 mutant</a>)"
                     /X-Alternative_Match="100.00%; Adjusted-Interval-0:0/0;
                     XD109 (<a href=""urn:local:.:8l-ep49w1g"">pDJP38 - ts ori
                     07:08 mutant</a>)"
                     /X-Alternative_Match="100.00%; Adjusted-Interval-0:0/0;
                     XD109 (<a href=""urn:local:.:8x-ep49w1n"">pDJP40 - ts ori
                     quad mutant</a>)"
                     /X-Alternative_Match="100.00%; Adjusted-Interval-0:0/0;
                     XD109 (<a href=""urn:local:.:8i-ep49w1f"">pDJP37 - ts ori
                     07 mut + GFP</a>)"
                     /note="Derived using Geneious Prime 2022.2.2 'Annotate
                     from Database' based on nucleotide similarity"
                     /Transferred_From="pWGA105"
                     /Transferred_Similarity="100.00%"
                     /Primary_Match="100.00%; Adjusted-Interval-0:0/0; XD109
                     (<a href=""urn:local:.:11-fg4vuqd"">pWGA105</a>)"
                     /Alternative_Match="100.00%; Adjusted-Interval-0:0/0;
                     XD109 (<a href=""urn:local:.:1s-fg4w6uw"">pWGA108</a>)"
                     /label="XD109"
     primer_bind     complement(1386..1416)
                     /Tm=58
                     /Sequence="TCTAGGTGAAGATCCTTTTTGATAATCTCAT"
                     /X-Transferred_From="pDJP60"
                     /X-Transferred_Similarity="100.00%"
                     /X-Primary_Match="100.00%; Adjusted-Interval-0:0/0; Primer
                     2 (<a href=""urn:local:.:ar-ep49w2g"">pDJP60</a>)"
                     /X-Alternative_Match="100.00%; Adjusted-Interval-0:0/0;
                     Primer 2 (<a href=""urn:local:.:b0-ep49w2j"">pDJP63</a>)"
                     /note="Derived using Geneious Prime 2022.2.2 'Annotate
                     from Database' based on nucleotide similarity"
                     /Transferred_From="pWGA105"
                     /Transferred_Similarity="100.00%"
                     /Primary_Match="100.00%; Adjusted-Interval-0:0/0; Primer 2
                     (<a href=""urn:local:.:11-fg4vuqd"">pWGA105</a>)"
                     /Alternative_Match="100.00%; Adjusted-Interval-0:0/0;
                     Primer 2 (<a href=""urn:local:.:1s-fg4w6uw"">pWGA108</a>)"
                     /label="Primer 2"
     CDS             complement(1484..2344)
                     /codon_start=1
                     /gene="bla"
                     /product="beta-lactamase"
                     /note="confers resistance to ampicillin, carbenicillin,
                     and related antibiotics"
                     /Transferred_Translation="MSIQHFRVALIPFFAAFCLPVFAHPETLVKVK
                     DAEDQLGARVGYIELDLNSGKILESFRPEERFPMMSTFKVLLCGAVLSRIDAGQEQLG
                     RRIHYSQNDLVEYSPVTEKHLTDGMTVRELCSAAITMSDNTAANLLLTTIGGPKELTA
                     FLHNMGDHVTRLDRWEPELNEAIPNDERDTTMPVAMATTLRKLLTGELLTLASRQQLI
                     DWMEADKVAGPLLRSALPAGWFIADKSGAGERGSRGIIAALGPDGKPSRIVVIYTTGS
                     QATMDERNRQIAEIGASLIKHW"
                     /note="Derived using Geneious Prime 2022.2.2 'Annotate
                     from Database' based on nucleotide similarity"
                     /Transferred_From="pWGA129"
                     /Transferred_Similarity="100.00%"
                     /Primary_Match="100.00%; Adjusted-Interval-0:0/0; AmpR (<a
                     href=""urn:local:.:w-fh9tgci"">pWGA129</a>)"
                     /Alternative_Match="100.00%; Adjusted-Interval-0:0/0; AmpR
                     (<a href=""urn:local:.:v-fh9tgci"">pWGA128</a>)"
                     /Alternative_Match="100.00%; Adjusted-Interval-0:0/0; AmpR
                     (<a href=""urn:local:.:1c-fh9tvss"">pWGA130</a>)"
                     /Alternative_Match="100.00%; Adjusted-Interval-0:0/0; ampR
                     (<a href=""urn:local:.:1s-f0jxnth"">pWGA5</a>)"
                     /Alternative_Match="99.77%; Adjusted-Interval-0:0/0; ORF
                     frame 2 (<a href=""urn:local:.:3a-f2k1cy1"">pWGAXXX</a>)"
                     /Alternative_Match="99.77%; Adjusted-Interval-0:0/0; ORF
                     frame 2 (<a href=""urn:local:.:1v-f0jxnth"">pWGA7</a>)"
                     /Alternative_Match="99.77%; AmpR (<a
                     href=""urn:local:.:fj-ezomkjm"">pWGA21</a>)"
                     /Alternative_Match="99.77%; AmpR (<a
                     href=""urn:local:.:jt-ezooj3g"">pWGA36</a>)"
                     /Alternative_Match="99.77%; AmpR (<a
                     href=""urn:local:.:ix-ezonsyf"">pWGA46</a>)"
                     /Alternative_Match="99.77%; AmpR (<a
                     href=""urn:local:.:b1-ezom0hs"">pWGA87</a>)"
                     /label="AmpR"
     gene            complement(1484..2344)
                     /gene="Ampicillin"
                     /Transferred_Translation="MPLRAFNPVSSFRWARGMTIVAALMTVFFIMQ
                     LVGQVPAALWVIFGEDRFRWSATMIGLSLAVFGILHALAQAFVTGPATKRFGEKQAII
                     AGMAADALGYVLLAFATRGWMAFPIMILLASGGIGMPALQAMLSRQVDDDHQGQLQGS
                     LAALTSLTSITGPLIVTAIYAASASTWNGLAWIVGAALYLVCLPALRRGAWSRATST*
                     "
                     /note="Derived using Geneious Prime 2022.2.2 'Annotate
                     from Database' based on nucleotide similarity"
                     /Transferred_From="pWGAXXX"
                     /Transferred_Similarity="99.77%"
                     /Primary_Match="99.77%; Adjusted-Interval-0:0/0;
                     Ampicillin (<a
                     href=""urn:local:.:3a-f2k1cy1"">pWGAXXX</a>)"
                     /Alternative_Match="99.77%; Adjusted-Interval-0:0/0;
                     Ampicillin (<a href=""urn:local:.:1v-f0jxnth"">pWGA7</a>)"
                     /label="Ampicillin"
     primer_bind     1486..1507
                     /Tm=57
                     /Sequence="ACCAATGCTTAATCAGTGAGGC"
                     /Description="<html><body></body></html>"
                     /X-Transferred_From="pDJP10"
                     /X-Transferred_Similarity="100.00%"
                     /X-Primary_Match="100.00%; Adjusted-Interval-0:0/0; oMTV84
                     (<a href=""urn:local:.:2r-ep49vxj"">pDJP10</a>)"
                     /note="Derived using Geneious Prime 2022.2.2 'Annotate
                     from Database' based on nucleotide similarity"
                     /Transferred_From="pWGA105"
                     /Transferred_Similarity="100.00%"
                     /Primary_Match="100.00%; Adjusted-Interval-0:0/0; oMTV84
                     (<a href=""urn:local:.:11-fg4vuqd"">pWGA105</a>)"
                     /Alternative_Match="100.00%; Adjusted-Interval-0:0/0;
                     oMTV84 (<a href=""urn:local:.:1s-fg4w6uw"">pWGA108</a>)"
                     /label="oMTV84"
     primer_bind     complement(1538..1558)
                     /Tm=58
                     /Sequence="GGGAGTCAGGCAACTATGGAT"
                     /Description="<html><body></body></html>"
                     /X-Transferred_From="pDJP10"
                     /X-Transferred_Similarity="100.00%"
                     /X-Primary_Match="100.00%; Adjusted-Interval-0:0/0; oMTV85
                     (<a href=""urn:local:.:2r-ep49vxj"">pDJP10</a>)"
                     /note="Derived using Geneious Prime 2022.2.2 'Annotate
                     from Database' based on nucleotide similarity"
                     /Transferred_From="pWGA105"
                     /Transferred_Similarity="100.00%"
                     /Primary_Match="100.00%; Adjusted-Interval-0:0/0; oMTV85
                     (<a href=""urn:local:.:11-fg4vuqd"">pWGA105</a>)"
                     /Alternative_Match="100.00%; Adjusted-Interval-0:0/0;
                     oMTV85 (<a href=""urn:local:.:1s-fg4w6uw"">pWGA108</a>)"
                     /label="oMTV85"
     primer_bind     1558..1572
                     /Tm=43
                     /Sequence="CCGTCGTGTAGATAA"
                     /Description="<html><body></body></html>"
                     /X-Transferred_From="pDJP10"
                     /X-Transferred_Similarity="100.00%"
                     /X-Primary_Match="100.00%; Adjusted-Interval-0:0/0; oMTV86
                     (<a href=""urn:local:.:2r-ep49vxj"">pDJP10</a>)"
                     /note="Derived using Geneious Prime 2022.2.2 'Annotate
                     from Database' based on nucleotide similarity"
                     /Transferred_From="pWGA105"
                     /Transferred_Similarity="100.00%"
                     /Primary_Match="100.00%; Adjusted-Interval-0:0/0; oMTV86
                     (<a href=""urn:local:.:11-fg4vuqd"">pWGA105</a>)"
                     /Alternative_Match="100.00%; Adjusted-Interval-0:0/0;
                     oMTV86 (<a href=""urn:local:.:1s-fg4w6uw"">pWGA108</a>)"
                     /label="oMTV86"
     primer_bind     complement(2053..2069)
                     /Tm=42
                     /Sequence="CATACACTATTCTCAGA"
                     /Description="<html><body></body></html>"
                     /X-Transferred_From="pDJP10"
                     /X-Transferred_Similarity="100.00%"
                     /X-Primary_Match="100.00%; Adjusted-Interval-0:0/0; oMTV87
                     (<a href=""urn:local:.:2r-ep49vxj"">pDJP10</a>)"
                     /note="Derived using Geneious Prime 2022.2.2 'Annotate
                     from Database' based on nucleotide similarity"
                     /Transferred_From="pWGA105"
                     /Transferred_Similarity="100.00%"
                     /Primary_Match="100.00%; Adjusted-Interval-0:0/0; oMTV87
                     (<a href=""urn:local:.:11-fg4vuqd"">pWGA105</a>)"
                     /Alternative_Match="100.00%; Adjusted-Interval-0:0/0;
                     oMTV87 (<a href=""urn:local:.:1s-fg4w6uw"">pWGA108</a>)"
                     /label="oMTV87"
     primer_bind     2107..2126
                     /Tm=58
                     /Sequence="ATAATACCGCGCCACATAGC"
                     /Description="Ampicillin resistance gene, reverse primer"
                     /note="Derived using Geneious Prime 2022.2.2 'Annotate
                     from Database' based on nucleotide similarity"
                     /Transferred_From="pWGA21"
                     /Transferred_Similarity="100.00%"
                     /Primary_Match="100.00%; Adjusted-Interval-0:0/0; Amp-R
                     (<a href=""urn:local:.:fj-ezomkjm"">pWGA21</a>)"
                     /Alternative_Match="100.00%; Adjusted-Interval-0:0/0;
                     Amp-R (<a href=""urn:local:.:jt-ezooj3g"">pWGA36</a>)"
                     /Alternative_Match="100.00%; Adjusted-Interval-0:0/0;
                     Amp-R (<a href=""urn:local:.:ix-ezonsyf"">pWGA46</a>)"
                     /Alternative_Match="100.00%; Adjusted-Interval-0:0/0;
                     Amp-R (<a href=""urn:local:.:b1-ezom0hs"">pWGA87</a>)"
                     /Alternative_Match="100.00%; Adjusted-Interval-0:0/0;
                     Amp-R (<a href=""urn:local:.:av-ezom0hr"">pWGA81</a>)"
                     /Alternative_Match="100.00%; Adjusted-Interval-0:0/0;
                     Amp-R (<a href=""urn:local:.:a9-ezom0hm"">pWGA59</a>)"
                     /Alternative_Match="100.00%; Adjusted-Interval-0:0/0;
                     Amp-R (<a href=""urn:local:.:bf-ezom0hu"">pWGA101</a>)"
                     /Alternative_Match="100.00%; Adjusted-Interval-0:0/0;
                     Amp-R (<a href=""urn:local:.:11-fg4vuqd"">pWGA105</a>)"
                     /Alternative_Match="100.00%; Adjusted-Interval-0:0/0;
                     Amp-R (<a href=""urn:local:.:ac-ezom0hm"">pWGA62</a>)"
                     /Alternative_Match="100.00%; Adjusted-Interval-0:0/0;
                     Amp-R (<a href=""urn:local:.:an-ezom0hp"">pWGA73</a>)"
                     /label="Amp-R"
     primer_bind     complement(2320..2343)
                     /Tm=58
                     /Sequence="TGAGTATTCAACATTTCCGTGTCG"
                     /Description="<html><body></body></html>"
                     /X-Transferred_From="pDJP10"
                     /X-Transferred_Similarity="100.00%"
                     /X-Primary_Match="100.00%; Adjusted-Interval-0:0/0; oMTV88
                     (<a href=""urn:local:.:2r-ep49vxj"">pDJP10</a>)"
                     /note="Derived using Geneious Prime 2022.2.2 'Annotate
                     from Database' based on nucleotide similarity"
                     /Transferred_From="pWGA105"
                     /Transferred_Similarity="100.00%"
                     /Primary_Match="100.00%; Adjusted-Interval-0:0/0; oMTV88
                     (<a href=""urn:local:.:11-fg4vuqd"">pWGA105</a>)"
                     /Alternative_Match="100.00%; Adjusted-Interval-0:0/0;
                     oMTV88 (<a href=""urn:local:.:1s-fg4w6uw"">pWGA108</a>)"
                     /label="oMTV88"
     promoter        complement(2345..2449)
                     /gene="<i>bla</i>"
                     /note="Derived using Geneious Prime 2022.2.2 'Annotate
                     from Database' based on nucleotide similarity"
                     /Transferred_From="pWGA21"
                     /Transferred_Similarity="100.00%"
                     /Primary_Match="100.00%; Adjusted-Interval-0:0/0; AmpR
                     promoter (<a href=""urn:local:.:fj-ezomkjm"">pWGA21</a>)"
                     /Alternative_Match="100.00%; Adjusted-Interval-0:0/0; AmpR
                     promoter (<a href=""urn:local:.:jt-ezooj3g"">pWGA36</a>)"
                     /Alternative_Match="100.00%; Adjusted-Interval-0:0/0; AmpR
                     promoter (<a href=""urn:local:.:ix-ezonsyf"">pWGA46</a>)"
                     /Alternative_Match="100.00%; Adjusted-Interval-0:0/0; AmpR
                     promoter (<a href=""urn:local:.:b1-ezom0hs"">pWGA87</a>)"
                     /Alternative_Match="100.00%; Adjusted-Interval-0:0/0; AmpR
                     promoter (<a href=""urn:local:.:av-ezom0hr"">pWGA81</a>)"
                     /Alternative_Match="100.00%; Adjusted-Interval-0:0/0; AmpR
                     promoter (<a href=""urn:local:.:a9-ezom0hm"">pWGA59</a>)"
                     /Alternative_Match="100.00%; Adjusted-Interval-0:0/0; AmpR
                     promoter (<a href=""urn:local:.:bf-ezom0hu"">pWGA101</a>)"
                     /Alternative_Match="100.00%; Adjusted-Interval-0:0/0; AmpR
                     promoter (<a href=""urn:local:.:11-fg4vuqd"">pWGA105</a>)"
                     /Alternative_Match="100.00%; Adjusted-Interval-0:0/0; AmpR
                     promoter (<a href=""urn:local:.:ac-ezom0hm"">pWGA62</a>)"
                     /Alternative_Match="100.00%; Adjusted-Interval-0:0/0; AmpR
                     promoter (<a href=""urn:local:.:an-ezom0hp"">pWGA73</a>)"
                     /label="AmpR promoter"
     primer_bind     2517..2535
                     /Tm=57
                     /Sequence="AATAGGCGTATCACGAGGC"
                     /Description="pBR322 vectors, upsteam of EcoRI site,
                     forward primer"
                     /note="Derived using Geneious Prime 2022.2.2 'Annotate
                     from Database' based on nucleotide similarity"
                     /Transferred_From="pWGA21"
                     /Transferred_Similarity="100.00%"
                     /Primary_Match="100.00%; Adjusted-Interval-0:0/0;
                     pBRforEco (<a href=""urn:local:.:fj-ezomkjm"">pWGA21</a>)"
                     /Alternative_Match="100.00%; Adjusted-Interval-0:0/0;
                     pBRforEco (<a href=""urn:local:.:jt-ezooj3g"">pWGA36</a>)"
                     /Alternative_Match="100.00%; Adjusted-Interval-0:0/0;
                     pBRforEco (<a href=""urn:local:.:ix-ezonsyf"">pWGA46</a>)"
                     /Alternative_Match="100.00%; Adjusted-Interval-0:0/0;
                     pBRforEco (<a href=""urn:local:.:b1-ezom0hs"">pWGA87</a>)"
                     /Alternative_Match="100.00%; Adjusted-Interval-0:0/0;
                     pBRforEco (<a href=""urn:local:.:av-ezom0hr"">pWGA81</a>)"
                     /Alternative_Match="100.00%; Adjusted-Interval-0:0/0;
                     pBRforEco (<a href=""urn:local:.:a9-ezom0hm"">pWGA59</a>)"
                     /Alternative_Match="100.00%; Adjusted-Interval-0:0/0;
                     pBRforEco (<a
                     href=""urn:local:.:bf-ezom0hu"">pWGA101</a>)"
                     /Alternative_Match="100.00%; Adjusted-Interval-0:0/0;
                     pBRforEco (<a
                     href=""urn:local:.:11-fg4vuqd"">pWGA105</a>)"
                     /Alternative_Match="100.00%; Adjusted-Interval-0:0/0;
                     pBRforEco (<a href=""urn:local:.:ac-ezom0hm"">pWGA62</a>)"
                     /Alternative_Match="100.00%; Adjusted-Interval-0:0/0;
                     pBRforEco (<a href=""urn:local:.:an-ezom0hp"">pWGA73</a>)"
                     /label="pBRforEco"
     terminator      2539..2582
                     /note="putative bacterial transcription terminator"
                     /note="Derived using Geneious Prime 2022.2.2 'Annotate
                     from Database' based on nucleotide similarity"
                     /Transferred_From="pWGA129"
                     /Transferred_Similarity="100.00%"
                     /Primary_Match="100.00%; Adjusted-Interval-0:0/0;
                     bacterial terminator (<a
                     href=""urn:local:.:w-fh9tgci"">pWGA129</a>)"
                     /Alternative_Match="100.00%; Adjusted-Interval-0:0/0;
                     bacterial terminator (<a
                     href=""urn:local:.:v-fh9tgci"">pWGA128</a>)"
                     /Alternative_Match="100.00%; Adjusted-Interval-0:0/0;
                     bacterial terminator (<a
                     href=""urn:local:.:1c-fh9tvss"">pWGA130</a>)"
                     /label="bacterial terminator"
     primer_bind     2540..2569
                     /Sequence="TTTCAGATAAAAAAAATCCTTAGCTTTCGC"
                     /Tm="60.3"
                     /%GC="30.0"
                     /Hairpin_Tm="None"
                     /Self_Dimer_Tm="None"
                     /created_by="5g6"
                     /note="Derived using Geneious Prime 2022.2.2 'Annotate
                     from Database' based on nucleotide similarity"
                     /Transferred_From="pWGA129"
                     /Transferred_Similarity="100.00%"
                     /Primary_Match="100.00%; Adjusted-Interval-0:0/0;  (<a
                     href=""urn:local:.:w-fh9tgci"">pWGA129</a>)"
                     /Alternative_Match="100.00%; Adjusted-Interval-0:0/0;  (<a
                     href=""urn:local:.:1c-fh9tvss"">pWGA130</a>)"
                     /label
ORIGIN      
        1 gaattctaaa gatctttgac agctagctca gtcctaggta taatactagt tgcggcatag
       61 acggtagtat gttttagagc tagaaatagc aagttaaaat aaggctagtc cgttatcaac
      121 ttgaaaaagt ggcaccgagt cggtgctttt tttgaagctt gggcccgaac aaaaactcat
      181 ctcagaagag gatctgaata gcgccgtcga ccatcatcat catcatcatt gagtttaaac
      241 ggtctccagc ttggctgttt tggcggatga gagaagattt tcagcctgat acagattaaa
      301 tcagaacgca gaagcggtct gataaaacag aatttgcctg gcggcagtag cgcggtggtc
      361 ccacctgacc ccatgccgaa ctcagaaatg aaacgccgta gcgccgatgg tagtgtgggg
      421 tctccccatg cgagagtagg gaactgccag gcatcaaata aaacgaaagg ctcagtcgaa
      481 agactgggcc tttcgtttta tctgttgttt gtcggtgaac tggatcctta ctcgagtcta
      541 gactgcaggc ttcctcgctc actgactcgc tgcgctcggt cgttcggctg cggcgagcgg
      601 tatcagctca ctcaaaggcg gtaatacggt tatccacaga atcaggggat aacgcaggaa
      661 agaacatgtg agcaaaaggc cagcaaaagg ccaggaaccg taaaaaggcc gcgttgctgg
      721 cgtttttcca caggctccgc ccccctgacg agcatcacaa aaatcgacgc tcaagtcaga
      781 ggtggcgaaa cccgacagga ctataaagat accaggcgtt tccccctgga agctccctcg
      841 tgcgctctcc tgttccgacc ctgccgctta ccggatacct gtccgccttt ctcccttcgg
      901 gaagcgtggc gctttctcat agctcacgct gtaggtatct cagttcggtg taggtcgttc
      961 gctccaagct gggctgtgtg cacgaacccc ccgttcagcc cgaccgctgc gccttatccg
     1021 gtaactatcg tcttgagtcc aacccggtaa gacacgactt atcgccactg gcagcagcca
     1081 ctggtaacag gattagcaga gcgaggtatg taggcggtgc tacagagttc ttgaagtggt
     1141 ggcctaacta cggctacact agaagaacag tatttggtat ctgcgctctg ctgaagccag
     1201 ttaccttcgg aaaaagagtt ggtagctctt gatccggcaa acaaaccacc gctggtagcg
     1261 gtggtttttt tgtttgcaag cagcagatta cgcgcagaaa aaaaggatct caagaagatc
     1321 ctttgatctt ttctacgggg tctgacgctc agtggaacga aaactcacgt taagggattt
     1381 tggtcatgag attatcaaaa aggatcttca cctagatcct tttaaattaa aaatgaagtt
     1441 ttaaatcaat ctaaagtata tatgagtaaa cttggtctga cagttaccaa tgcttaatca
     1501 gtgaggcacc tatctcagcg atctgtctat ttcgttcatc catagttgcc tgactccccg
     1561 tcgtgtagat aactacgata cgggagggct taccatctgg ccccagtgct gcaatgatac
     1621 cgcgagaccc acgctcaccg gctccagatt tatcagcaat aaaccagcca gccggaaggg
     1681 ccgagcgcag aagtggtcct gcaactttat ccgcctccat ccagtctatt aattgttgcc
     1741 gggaagctag agtaagtagt tcgccagtta atagtttgcg caacgttgtt gccattgcta
     1801 caggcatcgt ggtgtcacgc tcgtcgtttg gtatggcttc attcagctcc ggttcccaac
     1861 gatcaaggcg agttacatga tcccccatgt tgtgcaaaaa agcggttagc tccttcggtc
     1921 ctccgatcgt tgtcagaagt aagttggccg cagtgttatc actcatggtt atggcagcac
     1981 tgcataattc tcttactgtc atgccatccg taagatgctt ttctgtgact ggtgagtact
     2041 caaccaagtc attctgagaa tagtgtatgc ggcgaccgag ttgctcttgc ccggcgtcaa
     2101 tacgggataa taccgcgcca catagcagaa ctttaaaagt gctcatcatt ggaaaacgtt
     2161 cttcggggcg aaaactctca aggatcttac cgctgttgag atccagttcg atgtaaccca
     2221 ctcgtgcacc caactgatct tcagcatctt ttactttcac cagcgtttct gggtgagcaa
     2281 aaacaggaag gcaaaatgcc gcaaaaaagg gaataagggc gacacggaaa tgttgaatac
     2341 tcatactctt cctttttcaa tattattgaa gcatttatca gggttattgt ctcatgagcg
     2401 gatacatatt tgaatgtatt tagaaaaata aacaaatagg ggttccgcgc acatttcccc
     2461 gaaaagtgcc acctgacgtc taagaaacca ttattatcat gacattaacc tataaaaata
     2521 ggcgtatcac gaggcagaat ttcagataaa aaaaatcctt agctttcgct aaggatgatt
     2581 tctg
//
