# Supplementary material for: When good guides go bad: empirical evaluation of all unique Cas9 protospacers in E. coli reveal widespread functionality and rules for gRNA design
Source: bioRxiv preprint, doi:10.1101/2025.05.23.651106, version 3 (2025-07-28)
Supplement: SupplementalMaterialAndData [file 651106_file03.zip › PlasmidMaps/pWGA128.gb]

LOCUS       pWGA128                 2584 bp    DNA     circular UNA 11-NOV-2022
DEFINITION  non-targeting gRNA #1 in pSS9 vector.
ACCESSION   urn.local.5g6.p-fja1r2u
VERSION     urn.local.5g6.p-fja1r2u
KEYWORDS    .
SOURCE      
  ORGANISM  .
FEATURES             Location/Qualifiers
     promoter        16..50
                     /note="bacterial promoter (Registry of Standard Biological
                      Parts BBa_J23119) modified to end with an SpeI site"
                     /note="Derived using Geneious Prime 2022.2.2 'Annotate
                     from Database' based on nucleotide similarity"
                     /Transferred_From="pWGA129"
                     /Transferred_Similarity="100.00%"
                     /Primary_Match="100.00%; Adjusted-Interval-0:0/0;
                     J23119(SpeI) promoter (<a
                     href=""urn:local:.:w-fh9tgci"">pWGA129</a>)"
                     /Alternative_Match="100.00%; Adjusted-Interval-0:0/0;
                     J23119(SpeI) promoter (<a
                     href=""urn:local:.:v-fh9tgci"">pWGA128</a>)"
                     /Alternative_Match="100.00%; Adjusted-Interval-0:0/0;
                     J23119(SpeI) promoter (<a
                     href=""urn:local:.:1c-fh9tvss"">pWGA130</a>)"
                     /label="J23119(SpeI) promoter"
     primer_bind     complement(22..50)
                     /created_by="5g6"
                     /Sequence="ACTAGTATTATACCTAGGACTGAGCTAGC"
                     /Tm_(binding_region)="60.8"
                     /Tm_(with_extension)="66.1"
                     /%GC_(binding_region)="41.4"
                     /%GC_(with_extension)="44.9"
                     /Hairpin_Tm_(with_extension)="None"
                     /Self_Dimer_Tm_(with_extension)="14.7"
                     /Extension="ATACTACCGTCTATGCCGCA"
                     /modified_by="5g6"
                     /note="Derived using Geneious Prime 2022.2.2 'Annotate
                     from Database' based on nucleotide similarity"
                     /Transferred_From="pWGA129"
                     /Transferred_Similarity="100.00%"
                     /Primary_Match="100.00%; Adjusted-Interval-0:0/0;  (<a
                     href=""urn:local:.:w-fh9tgci"">pWGA129</a>)"
                     /Alternative_Match="100.00%; Adjusted-Interval-0:0/0;  (<a
                     href=""urn:local:.:v-fh9tgci"">pWGA128</a>)"
                     /Alternative_Match="100.00%; Adjusted-Interval-0:0/0;  (<a
                     href=""urn:local:.:1c-fh9tvss"">pWGA130</a>)"
                     /label
     primer_bind     71..105
                     /created_by="5g6"
                     /Sequence="GTTTTAGAGCTAGAAATAGCAAGTTAAAATAAGGC"
                     /Tm_(binding_region)="62.0"
                     /Tm_(with_extension)="66.0"
                     /%GC_(binding_region)="31.4"
                     /%GC_(with_extension)="38.2"
                     /Hairpin_Tm_(with_extension)="34.1"
                     /Self_Dimer_Tm_(with_extension)="None"
                     /Extension="TGCGGCATAGACGGTAGTAT"
                     /modified_by="5g6"
                     /note="Derived using Geneious Prime 2022.2.2 'Annotate
                     from Database' based on nucleotide similarity"
                     /Transferred_From="pWGA129"
                     /Transferred_Similarity="100.00%"
                     /Primary_Match="100.00%; Adjusted-Interval-0:0/0;  (<a
                     href=""urn:local:.:w-fh9tgci"">pWGA129</a>)"
                     /Alternative_Match="100.00%; Adjusted-Interval-0:0/0;  (<a
                     href=""urn:local:.:v-fh9tgci"">pWGA128</a>)"
                     /Alternative_Match="100.00%; Adjusted-Interval-0:0/0;  (<a
                     href=""urn:local:.:1c-fh9tvss"">pWGA130</a>)"
                     /label
     misc_feature    71..146
                     /kind="genome modification"
                     /note="CRISPR/Cas9 system guide RNA scaffold"
                     /Color="#502CD2"
                     /note="Derived using Geneious Prime 2022.0.1 'Annotate
                     from Database' based on nucleotide similarity"
                     /X-Transferred_From="gRNA"
                     /X-Transferred_Similarity="100.00%"
                     /X-Primary_Match="100.00%; Adjusted-Interval-0:0/0; <a
                     href=""urn:local:.:p0-dtzlb19"">gRNA</a>"
                     /note="Derived using Geneious Prime 2022.2.2 'Annotate
                     from Database' based on nucleotide similarity"
                     /Transferred_From="pWGA5"
                     /Transferred_Similarity="100.00%"
                     /Primary_Match="100.00%; Adjusted-Interval-0:0/0; gRNA (<a
                     href=""urn:local:.:1s-f0jxnth"">pWGA5</a>)"
                     /label="gRNA"
     misc_RNA        71..146
                     /note="guide RNA scaffold for the Streptococcus pyogenes 
                     CRISPR/Cas9 system"
                     /note="Derived using Geneious Prime 2022.2.2 'Annotate
                     from Database' based on nucleotide similarity"
                     /Transferred_From="pWGA129"
                     /Transferred_Similarity="100.00%"
                     /Primary_Match="100.00%; Adjusted-Interval-0:0/0; gRNA
                     scaffold (<a href=""urn:local:.:w-fh9tgci"">pWGA129</a>)"
                     /Alternative_Match="100.00%; Adjusted-Interval-0:0/0; gRNA
                     scaffold (<a href=""urn:local:.:v-fh9tgci"">pWGA128</a>)"
                     /Alternative_Match="100.00%; Adjusted-Interval-0:0/0; gRNA
                     scaffold (<a href=""urn:local:.:1c-fh9tvss"">pWGA130</a>)"
                     /Alternative_Match="100.00%; Adjusted-Interval-0:0/0; gRNA
                     scaffold (<a href=""urn:local:.:1s-f0jxnth"">pWGA5</a>)"
                     /label="gRNA scaffold"
     misc_feature    161..438
                     /created_by="5g6"
                     /modified_by="5g6"
                     /note="Derived using Geneious Prime 2022.2.2 'Annotate
                     from Database' based on nucleotide similarity"
                     /Transferred_From="pWGA129"
                     /Transferred_Similarity="99.64%"
                     /Primary_Match="99.64%; Adjusted-Interval-0:0/0;
                     toBeDeleted (<a
                     href=""urn:local:.:w-fh9tgci"">pWGA129</a>)"
                     /Alternative_Match="99.64%; Adjusted-Interval-0:0/0;
                     toBeDeleted (<a
                     href=""urn:local:.:v-fh9tgci"">pWGA128</a>)"
                     /Alternative_Match="99.64%; Adjusted-Interval-0:0/0;
                     toBeDeleted (<a
                     href=""urn:local:.:1c-fh9tvss"">pWGA130</a>)"
                     /label="toBeDeleted"
     CDS             167..196
                     /codon_start=1
                     /product="Myc (human c-Myc proto-oncogene) epitope tag"
                     /Transferred_Translation="EQKLISEEDL"
                     /note="Derived using Geneious Prime 2022.2.2 'Annotate
                     from Database' based on nucleotide similarity"
                     /Transferred_From="pWGA129"
                     /Transferred_Similarity="100.00%"
                     /Primary_Match="100.00%; Adjusted-Interval-0:0/0; Myc (<a
                     href=""urn:local:.:w-fh9tgci"">pWGA129</a>)"
                     /Alternative_Match="100.00%; Adjusted-Interval-0:0/0; Myc
                     (<a href=""urn:local:.:v-fh9tgci"">pWGA128</a>)"
                     /Alternative_Match="100.00%; Adjusted-Interval-0:0/0; Myc
                     (<a href=""urn:local:.:1c-fh9tvss"">pWGA130</a>)"
                     /label="Myc"
     CDS             212..229
                     /codon_start=1
                     /product="6xHis affinity tag"
                     /Transferred_Translation="HHHHHH"
                     /note="Derived using Geneious Prime 2022.2.2 'Annotate
                     from Database' based on nucleotide similarity"
                     /Transferred_From="pWGA129"
                     /Transferred_Similarity="100.00%"
                     /Primary_Match="100.00%; Adjusted-Interval-0:0/0; 6xHis
                     (<a href=""urn:local:.:w-fh9tgci"">pWGA129</a>)"
                     /Alternative_Match="100.00%; Adjusted-Interval-0:0/0;
                     6xHis (<a href=""urn:local:.:v-fh9tgci"">pWGA128</a>)"
                     /Alternative_Match="100.00%; Adjusted-Interval-0:0/0;
                     6xHis (<a href=""urn:local:.:1c-fh9tvss"">pWGA130</a>)"
                     /label="6xHis"
     primer_bind     complement(285..302)
                     /note="For vectors with E. coli araBAD promoter, reverse 
                     primer"
                     /note="Derived using Geneious Prime 2022.2.2 'Annotate
                     from Database' based on nucleotide similarity"
                     /Transferred_From="pWGA129"
                     /Transferred_Similarity="100.00%"
                     /Primary_Match="100.00%; Adjusted-Interval-0:0/0; pBAD
                     Reverse (<a href=""urn:local:.:w-fh9tgci"">pWGA129</a>)"
                     /Alternative_Match="100.00%; Adjusted-Interval-0:0/0; pBAD
                     Reverse (<a href=""urn:local:.:v-fh9tgci"">pWGA128</a>)"
                     /Alternative_Match="100.00%; Adjusted-Interval-0:0/0; pBAD
                     Reverse (<a href=""urn:local:.:1c-fh9tvss"">pWGA130</a>)"
                     /label="pBAD Reverse"
     terminator      455..501
                     /note="transcription terminator T1 from the E. coli rrnB 
                     gene"
                     /note="Derived using Geneious Prime 2022.2.2 'Annotate
                     from Database' based on nucleotide similarity"
                     /Transferred_From="pWGA129"
                     /Transferred_Similarity="100.00%"
                     /Primary_Match="100.00%; Adjusted-Interval-0:0/0; rrnB T1
                     terminator (<a
                     href=""urn:local:.:w-fh9tgci"">pWGA129</a>)"
                     /Alternative_Match="100.00%; Adjusted-Interval-0:0/0; rrnB
                     T1 terminator (<a
                     href=""urn:local:.:v-fh9tgci"">pWGA128</a>)"
                     /Alternative_Match="100.00%; Adjusted-Interval-0:0/0; rrnB
                     T1 terminator (<a
                     href=""urn:local:.:1c-fh9tvss"">pWGA130</a>)"
                     /label="rrnB T1 terminator"
     primer_bind     complement(549..568)
                     /Tm=58
                     /Sequence="GAGTCAGTGAGCGAGGAAGC"
                     /Description="<html><body></body></html>"
                     /X-Transferred_From="pDJP43 - polyattP TS"
                     /X-Transferred_Similarity="100.00%"
                     /X-Primary_Match="100.00%; Adjusted-Interval-0:0/0;
                     oMTV433 (<a href=""urn:local:.:96-ep49w1q"">pDJP43 -
                     polyattP TS</a>)"
                     /X-Alternative_Match="100.00%; Adjusted-Interval-0:0/0;
                     oMTV433 (<a href=""urn:local:.:8o-ep49w1j"">pDJP39 - ts
                     ori 09:10 mutant</a>)"
                     /X-Alternative_Match="100.00%; Adjusted-Interval-0:0/0;
                     oMTV433 (<a href=""urn:local:.:8l-ep49w1g"">pDJP38 - ts
                     ori 07:08 mutant</a>)"
                     /X-Alternative_Match="100.00%; Adjusted-Interval-0:0/0;
                     oMTV433 (<a href=""urn:local:.:8x-ep49w1n"">pDJP40 - ts
                     ori quad mutant</a>)"
                     /X-Alternative_Match="100.00%; Adjusted-Interval-0:0/0;
                     oMTV433 (<a href=""urn:local:.:8i-ep49w1f"">pDJP37 - ts
                     ori 07 mut + GFP</a>)"
                     /note="Derived using Geneious Prime 2022.2.2 'Annotate
                     from Database' based on nucleotide similarity"
                     /Transferred_From="pWGA105"
                     /Transferred_Similarity="100.00%"
                     /Primary_Match="100.00%; Adjusted-Interval-0:0/0; oMTV433
                     (<a href=""urn:local:.:11-fg4vuqd"">pWGA105</a>)"
                     /Alternative_Match="100.00%; Adjusted-Interval-0:0/0;
                     oMTV433 (<a href=""urn:local:.:1s-fg4w6uw"">pWGA108</a>)"
                     /label="oMTV433"
     primer_bind     complement(554..571)
                     /Tm=58
                     /Sequence="AGCGAGTCAGTGAGCGAG"
                     /Description="L4440 vector, forward primer"
                     /note="Derived using Geneious Prime 2022.2.2 'Annotate
                     from Database' based on nucleotide similarity"
                     /Transferred_From="pWGA21"
                     /Transferred_Similarity="100.00%"
                     /Primary_Match="100.00%; Adjusted-Interval-0:0/0; L4440
                     (<a href=""urn:local:.:fj-ezomkjm"">pWGA21</a>)"
                     /Alternative_Match="100.00%; Adjusted-Interval-0:0/0;
                     L4440 (<a href=""urn:local:.:jt-ezooj3g"">pWGA36</a>)"
                     /Alternative_Match="100.00%; Adjusted-Interval-0:0/0;
                     L4440 (<a href=""urn:local:.:ix-ezonsyf"">pWGA46</a>)"
                     /Alternative_Match="100.00%; Adjusted-Interval-0:0/0;
                     L4440 (<a href=""urn:local:.:b1-ezom0hs"">pWGA87</a>)"
                     /Alternative_Match="100.00%; Adjusted-Interval-0:0/0;
                     L4440 (<a href=""urn:local:.:av-ezom0hr"">pWGA81</a>)"
                     /Alternative_Match="100.00%; Adjusted-Interval-0:0/0;
                     L4440 (<a href=""urn:local:.:a9-ezom0hm"">pWGA59</a>)"
                     /Alternative_Match="100.00%; Adjusted-Interval-0:0/0;
                     L4440 (<a href=""urn:local:.:bf-ezom0hu"">pWGA101</a>)"
                     /Alternative_Match="100.00%; Adjusted-Interval-0:0/0;
                     L4440 (<a href=""urn:local:.:11-fg4vuqd"">pWGA105</a>)"
                     /Alternative_Match="100.00%; Adjusted-Interval-0:0/0;
                     L4440 (<a href=""urn:local:.:ac-ezom0hm"">pWGA62</a>)"
                     /Alternative_Match="100.00%; Adjusted-Interval-0:0/0;
                     L4440 (<a href=""urn:local:.:an-ezom0hp"">pWGA73</a>)"
                     /label="L4440"
     primer_bind     685..707
                     /Tm=58
                     /Sequence="AAAAGGCCAGGAACCGTAAAAAG"
                     /Description="<html><body></body></html>"
                     /X-Transferred_From="pDJP43 - polyattP TS"
                     /X-Transferred_Similarity="100.00%"
                     /X-Primary_Match="100.00%; Adjusted-Interval-0:0/0; oMTV81
                     (<a href=""urn:local:.:96-ep49w1q"">pDJP43 - polyattP
                     TS</a>)"
                     /X-Alternative_Match="100.00%; Adjusted-Interval-0:0/0;
                     oMTV81 (<a href=""urn:local:.:8o-ep49w1j"">pDJP39 - ts ori
                     09:10 mutant</a>)"
                     /X-Alternative_Match="100.00%; Adjusted-Interval-0:0/0;
                     oMTV81 (<a href=""urn:local:.:8l-ep49w1g"">pDJP38 - ts ori
                     07:08 mutant</a>)"
                     /X-Alternative_Match="100.00%; Adjusted-Interval-0:0/0;
                     oMTV81 (<a href=""urn:local:.:8x-ep49w1n"">pDJP40 - ts ori
                     quad mutant</a>)"
                     /X-Alternative_Match="100.00%; Adjusted-Interval-0:0/0;
                     oMTV81 (<a href=""urn:local:.:2r-ep49vxj"">pDJP10</a>)"
                     /X-Alternative_Match="100.00%; Adjusted-Interval-0:0/0;
                     oMTV81 (<a href=""urn:local:.:8i-ep49w1f"">pDJP37 - ts ori
                     07 mut + GFP</a>)"
                     /note="Derived using Geneious Prime 2022.2.2 'Annotate
                     from Database' based on nucleotide similarity"
                     /Transferred_From="pWGA105"
                     /Transferred_Similarity="100.00%"
                     /Primary_Match="100.00%; Adjusted-Interval-0:0/0; oMTV81
                     (<a href=""urn:local:.:11-fg4vuqd"">pWGA105</a>)"
                     /Alternative_Match="100.00%; Adjusted-Interval-0:0/0;
                     oMTV81 (<a href=""urn:local:.:1s-fg4w6uw"">pWGA108</a>)"
                     /label="oMTV81"
     primer_bind     700..728
                     /Tm=66
                     /Sequence="GTAAAAAGGCCGCGTTGCTGGCGTTTTTC"
                     /Description="<html><body></body></html>"
                     /X-Transferred_From="pDJP43 - polyattP TS"
                     /X-Transferred_Similarity="100.00%"
                     /X-Primary_Match="100.00%; Adjusted-Interval-0:0/0;
                     oMTV350 (<a href=""urn:local:.:96-ep49w1q"">pDJP43 -
                     polyattP TS</a>)"
                     /X-Alternative_Match="100.00%; Adjusted-Interval-0:0/0;
                     oMTV350 (<a href=""urn:local:.:8o-ep49w1j"">pDJP39 - ts
                     ori 09:10 mutant</a>)"
                     /X-Alternative_Match="100.00%; Adjusted-Interval-0:0/0;
                     oMTV350 (<a href=""urn:local:.:8l-ep49w1g"">pDJP38 - ts
                     ori 07:08 mutant</a>)"
                     /X-Alternative_Match="100.00%; Adjusted-Interval-0:0/0;
                     oMTV350 (<a href=""urn:local:.:8x-ep49w1n"">pDJP40 - ts
                     ori quad mutant</a>)"
                     /X-Alternative_Match="100.00%; Adjusted-Interval-0:0/0;
                     oMTV350 (<a href=""urn:local:.:2r-ep49vxj"">pDJP10</a>)"
                     /X-Alternative_Match="100.00%; Adjusted-Interval-0:0/0;
                     oMTV350 (<a href=""urn:local:.:8i-ep49w1f"">pDJP37 - ts
                     ori 07 mut + GFP</a>)"
                     /note="Derived using Geneious Prime 2022.2.2 'Annotate
                     from Database' based on nucleotide similarity"
                     /Transferred_From="pWGA105"
                     /Transferred_Similarity="100.00%"
                     /Primary_Match="100.00%; Adjusted-Interval-0:0/0; oMTV350
                     (<a href=""urn:local:.:11-fg4vuqd"">pWGA105</a>)"
                     /Alternative_Match="100.00%; Adjusted-Interval-0:0/0;
                     oMTV350 (<a href=""urn:local:.:1s-fg4w6uw"">pWGA108</a>)"
                     /label="oMTV350"
     rep_origin      707..1389
                     /note="Derived using Geneious Prime 2022.1.1 'Annotate
                     from Database' based on nucleotide similarity"
                     /X-Transferred_From="pDJP122_extraction"
                     /X-Transferred_Similarity="100.00%"
                     /X-Primary_Match="100.00%; Adjusted-Interval-0:0/0; ColE1
                     origin (<a
                     href=""urn:local:.:d0-e40yhg0"">pDJP122_extraction</a>)"
                     /X-Alternative_Match="100.00%; Adjusted-Interval-0:0/0;
                     ColE1 origin (<a
                     href=""urn:local:.:db-e40yhg0"">pWGA2</a>)"
                     /X-Alternative_Match="100.00%; Adjusted-Interval-0:0/0;
                     ColE1 origin (<a
                     href=""urn:local:.:d6-e40yhg0"">pWGA1</a>)"
                     /X-Alternative_Match="100.00%; Adjusted-Interval-0:0/0;
                     ColE1 origin (<a href=""urn:local:.:de-e40yhg0"">pDJP123 -
                     Geobacillus integrase ts</a>)"
                     /X-Alternative_Match="100.00%; Adjusted-Interval-0:0/0;
                     ColE1 origin (<a href=""urn:local:.:cv-e40yhfz"">pDJP122 -
                     GFP integrase ts backbone</a>)"
                     /X-Alternative_Match="100.00%; Adjusted-Interval-0:0/0;
                     ColE1 origin (pWGA1 (digested by BglII, BglI) Fragment 2)"
                     /X-Alternative_Match="100.00%; Adjusted-Interval-0:0/0;
                     ColE1 origin (<a href=""urn:local:.:dc-e40yhg0"">pWGA1
                     extraction</a>)"
                     /X-Alternative_Match="100.00%; Adjusted-Interval-0:0/0;
                     ColE1 origin (<a
                     href=""urn:local:.:co-e40yhfz"">Geobacillus
                     thermoglucosidasius extraction</a>)"
                     /X-Alternative_Match="100.00%; Adjusted-Interval-0:0/0;
                     ColE1 origin (pWGA2 (digested by BglII, BglI) Fragment 2)"
                     /X-Alternative_Match="100.00%; Adjusted-Interval-0:0/0;
                     ColE1 origin (<a href=""urn:local:.:cr-e40yhfz"">pWGA2
                     extraction</a>)"
                     /note="Derived using Geneious Prime 2022.2.2 'Annotate
                     from Database' based on nucleotide similarity"
                     /Transferred_From="pWGA87"
                     /Transferred_Similarity="99.85%"
                     /Primary_Match="99.85%; Adjusted-Interval-0:0/0; ColE1
                     origin (<a href=""urn:local:.:b1-ezom0hs"">pWGA87</a>)"
                     /Alternative_Match="99.85%; Adjusted-Interval-0:0/0; ColE1
                     origin (<a href=""urn:local:.:av-ezom0hr"">pWGA81</a>)"
                     /Alternative_Match="99.85%; Adjusted-Interval-0:0/0; ColE1
                     origin (<a href=""urn:local:.:a9-ezom0hm"">pWGA59</a>)"
                     /Alternative_Match="99.85%; Adjusted-Interval-0:0/0; ColE1
                     origin (<a href=""urn:local:.:bf-ezom0hu"">pWGA101</a>)"
                     /Alternative_Match="99.85%; Adjusted-Interval-0:0/0; ColE1
                     origin (<a href=""urn:local:.:11-fg4vuqd"">pWGA105</a>)"
                     /Alternative_Match="99.85%; Adjusted-Interval-0:0/0; ColE1
                     origin (<a href=""urn:local:.:ac-ezom0hm"">pWGA62</a>)"
                     /Alternative_Match="99.85%; Adjusted-Interval-0:0/0; ColE1
                     origin (<a href=""urn:local:.:an-ezom0hp"">pWGA73</a>)"
                     /Alternative_Match="99.85%; Adjusted-Interval-0:0/0; ColE1
                     origin (<a href=""urn:local:.:bb-ezom0hu"">pWGA97</a>)"
                     /Alternative_Match="99.85%; Adjusted-Interval-0:0/0; ColE1
                     origin (<a href=""urn:local:.:b5-ezom0hs"">pWGA91</a>)"
                     /Alternative_Match="99.85%; Adjusted-Interval-0:0/0; ColE1
                     origin (<a href=""urn:local:.:a1-ezom0hk"">pWGA51</a>)"
                     /label="ColE1 origin"
     primer_bind     complement(770..789)
                     /Tm=46
                     /Sequence="TTCGCCACCACTGATTTGAG"
                     /Mismatch_Positions="=========A====T====="
                     /Mismatches=2
                     /Description="<html><body></body></html>"
                     /X-Transferred_From="pDJP43 - polyattP TS"
                     /X-Transferred_Similarity="100.00%"
                     /X-Primary_Match="100.00%; Adjusted-Interval-0:0/0;
                     oMTV434 (<a href=""urn:local:.:96-ep49w1q"">pDJP43 -
                     polyattP TS</a>)"
                     /X-Alternative_Match="100.00%; Adjusted-Interval-0:0/0;
                     oMTV434 (<a href=""urn:local:.:8o-ep49w1j"">pDJP39 - ts
                     ori 09:10 mutant</a>)"
                     /X-Alternative_Match="100.00%; Adjusted-Interval-0:0/0;
                     oMTV434 (<a href=""urn:local:.:8l-ep49w1g"">pDJP38 - ts
                     ori 07:08 mutant</a>)"
                     /X-Alternative_Match="100.00%; Adjusted-Interval-0:0/0;
                     oMTV434 (<a href=""urn:local:.:8x-ep49w1n"">pDJP40 - ts
                     ori quad mutant</a>)"
                     /X-Alternative_Match="100.00%; Adjusted-Interval-0:0/0;
                     oMTV434 (<a href=""urn:local:.:8i-ep49w1f"">pDJP37 - ts
                     ori 07 mut + GFP</a>)"
                     /note="Derived using Geneious Prime 2022.2.2 'Annotate
                     from Database' based on nucleotide similarity"
                     /Transferred_From="pWGA105"
                     /Transferred_Similarity="100.00%"
                     /Primary_Match="100.00%; Adjusted-Interval-0:0/0; oMTV434
                     (<a href=""urn:local:.:11-fg4vuqd"">pWGA105</a>)"
                     /Alternative_Match="100.00%; Adjusted-Interval-0:0/0;
                     oMTV434 (<a href=""urn:local:.:1s-fg4w6uw"">pWGA108</a>)"
                     /label="oMTV434"
     primer_bind     complement(805..824)
                     /Tm=56
                     /Sequence="GGGAAACGCCTGGTATCTTT"
                     /Description="pBR322 origin, forward primer"
                     /note="Derived using Geneious Prime 2022.2.2 'Annotate
                     from Database' based on nucleotide similarity"
                     /Transferred_From="pWGA21"
                     /Transferred_Similarity="100.00%"
                     /Primary_Match="100.00%; Adjusted-Interval-0:0/0;
                     pBR322ori-F (<a
                     href=""urn:local:.:fj-ezomkjm"">pWGA21</a>)"
                     /Alternative_Match="100.00%; Adjusted-Interval-0:0/0;
                     pBR322ori-F (<a
                     href=""urn:local:.:jt-ezooj3g"">pWGA36</a>)"
                     /Alternative_Match="100.00%; Adjusted-Interval-0:0/0;
                     pBR322ori-F (<a
                     href=""urn:local:.:ix-ezonsyf"">pWGA46</a>)"
                     /Alternative_Match="100.00%; Adjusted-Interval-0:0/0;
                     pBR322ori-F (<a
                     href=""urn:local:.:b1-ezom0hs"">pWGA87</a>)"
                     /Alternative_Match="100.00%; Adjusted-Interval-0:0/0;
                     pBR322ori-F (<a
                     href=""urn:local:.:av-ezom0hr"">pWGA81</a>)"
                     /Alternative_Match="100.00%; Adjusted-Interval-0:0/0;
                     pBR322ori-F (<a
                     href=""urn:local:.:a9-ezom0hm"">pWGA59</a>)"
                     /Alternative_Match="100.00%; Adjusted-Interval-0:0/0;
                     pBR322ori-F (<a
                     href=""urn:local:.:bf-ezom0hu"">pWGA101</a>)"
                     /Alternative_Match="100.00%; Adjusted-Interval-0:0/0;
                     pBR322ori-F (<a
                     href=""urn:local:.:11-fg4vuqd"">pWGA105</a>)"
                     /Alternative_Match="100.00%; Adjusted-Interval-0:0/0;
                     pBR322ori-F (<a
                     href=""urn:local:.:ac-ezom0hm"">pWGA62</a>)"
                     /Alternative_Match="100.00%; Adjusted-Interval-0:0/0;
                     pBR322ori-F (<a
                     href=""urn:local:.:an-ezom0hp"">pWGA73</a>)"
                     /label="pBR322ori-F"
     misc_feature    807..824
                     /ApEinfo_revcolor="#c6c9d1"
                     /ApEinfo_fwdcolor="#c6c9d1"
                     /note="Derived using Geneious Prime 2022.1.1 'Annotate
                     from Database' based on nucleotide similarity"
                     /X-Transferred_From="pMRW005"
                     /X-Transferred_Similarity="100.00%"
                     /X-Primary_Match="100.00%; Adjusted-Interval-0:0/0; NJ152
                     (<a href=""urn:local:.:2u-eihvalf"">pMRW005</a>)"
                     /X-Alternative_Match="100.00%; Adjusted-Interval-0:0/0;
                     NJ152 (<a href=""urn:local:.:5e-efl433r"">pMRW005 PCR
                     Product 2</a>)"
                     /X-Alternative_Match="100.00%; Adjusted-Interval-0:0/0;
                     NJ152 (pMRW004v2 (digested by NotI) Fragment 2)"
                     /X-Alternative_Match="100.00%; Adjusted-Interval-0:0/0;
                     NJ152 (<a
                     href=""urn:local:.:1j-eihuotk"">pMRW005v2.A</a>)"
                     /X-Alternative_Match="100.00%; Adjusted-Interval-0:0/0;
                     NJ152 (<a href=""urn:local:.:m-eihjgkb"">pMRW004v2</a>)"
                     /X-Alternative_Match="100.00%; Adjusted-Interval-0:0/0;
                     NJ152 (<a href=""urn:local:.:g-ed9sa2b"">pMRW005</a>)"
                     /X-Alternative_Match="100.00%; Adjusted-Interval-0:0/0;
                     NJ152 (<a href=""urn:local:.:5k-efl45ve"">pWGA27</a>)"
                     /X-Alternative_Match="100.00%; Adjusted-Interval-0:0/0;
                     NJ152 (pMRW005v2 (digested by NotI, BamHI) Fragment 2)"
                     /X-Alternative_Match="100.00%; Adjusted-Interval-0:0/0;
                     NJ152 (pMRW005 (digested by NotI, BamHI) Fragment 3)"
                     /X-Alternative_Match="100.00%; Adjusted-Interval-0:0/0;
                     NJ152 (pMRW004 (digested by NotI, BamHI) Fragment 4)"
                     /note="Derived using Geneious Prime 2022.2.2 'Annotate
                     from Database' based on nucleotide similarity"
                     /Transferred_From="pWGA87"
                     /Transferred_Similarity="100.00%"
                     /Primary_Match="100.00%; Adjusted-Interval-0:0/0; NJ152
                     (<a href=""urn:local:.:b1-ezom0hs"">pWGA87</a>)"
                     /Alternative_Match="100.00%; Adjusted-Interval-0:0/0;
                     NJ152 (<a href=""urn:local:.:av-ezom0hr"">pWGA81</a>)"
                     /Alternative_Match="100.00%; Adjusted-Interval-0:0/0;
                     NJ152 (<a href=""urn:local:.:a9-ezom0hm"">pWGA59</a>)"
                     /Alternative_Match="100.00%; Adjusted-Interval-0:0/0;
                     NJ152 (<a href=""urn:local:.:bf-ezom0hu"">pWGA101</a>)"
                     /Alternative_Match="100.00%; Adjusted-Interval-0:0/0;
                     NJ152 (<a href=""urn:local:.:ac-ezom0hm"">pWGA62</a>)"
                     /Alternative_Match="100.00%; Adjusted-Interval-0:0/0;
                     NJ152 (<a href=""urn:local:.:fn-ezomkjn"">pWGA26</a>)"
                     /Alternative_Match="100.00%; Adjusted-Interval-0:0/0;
                     NJ152 (<a href=""urn:local:.:an-ezom0hp"">pWGA73</a>)"
                     /Alternative_Match="100.00%; Adjusted-Interval-0:0/0;
                     NJ152 (<a href=""urn:local:.:bb-ezom0hu"">pWGA97</a>)"
                     /Alternative_Match="100.00%; Adjusted-Interval-0:0/0;
                     NJ152 (<a href=""urn:local:.:b5-ezom0hs"">pWGA91</a>)"
                     /Alternative_Match="100.00%; Adjusted-Interval-0:0/0;
                     NJ152 (<a href=""urn:local:.:a1-ezom0hk"">pWGA51</a>)"
                     /label="NJ152"
     primer_bind     1331..1348
                     /Tm=58
                     /Sequence="TTCTACGGGGTCTGACGC"
                     /Description="<html><body></body></html>"
                     /X-Transferred_From="pDJP43 - polyattP TS"
                     /X-Transferred_Similarity="100.00%"
                     /X-Primary_Match="100.00%; Adjusted-Interval-0:0/0; oMTV82
                     (<a href=""urn:local:.:96-ep49w1q"">pDJP43 - polyattP
                     TS</a>)"
                     /X-Alternative_Match="100.00%; Adjusted-Interval-0:0/0;
                     oMTV82 (<a href=""urn:local:.:8o-ep49w1j"">pDJP39 - ts ori
                     09:10 mutant</a>)"
                     /X-Alternative_Match="100.00%; Adjusted-Interval-0:0/0;
                     oMTV82 (<a href=""urn:local:.:8l-ep49w1g"">pDJP38 - ts ori
                     07:08 mutant</a>)"
                     /X-Alternative_Match="100.00%; Adjusted-Interval-0:0/0;
                     oMTV82 (<a href=""urn:local:.:8x-ep49w1n"">pDJP40 - ts ori
                     quad mutant</a>)"
                     /X-Alternative_Match="100.00%; Adjusted-Interval-0:0/0;
                     oMTV82 (<a href=""urn:local:.:2r-ep49vxj"">pDJP10</a>)"
                     /X-Alternative_Match="100.00%; Adjusted-Interval-0:0/0;
                     oMTV82 (<a href=""urn:local:.:8i-ep49w1f"">pDJP37 - ts ori
                     07 mut + GFP</a>)"
                     /note="Derived using Geneious Prime 2022.2.2 'Annotate
                     from Database' based on nucleotide similarity"
                     /Transferred_From="pWGA105"
                     /Transferred_Similarity="100.00%"
                     /Primary_Match="100.00%; Adjusted-Interval-0:0/0; oMTV82
                     (<a href=""urn:local:.:11-fg4vuqd"">pWGA105</a>)"
                     /Alternative_Match="100.00%; Adjusted-Interval-0:0/0;
                     oMTV82 (<a href=""urn:local:.:1s-fg4w6uw"">pWGA108</a>)"
                     /label="oMTV82"
     primer_bind     complement(1331..1348)
                     /Tm=57
                     /Sequence="GCGTCAGACCCCGTAGAA"
                     /Description="<html><body></body></html>"
                     /X-Transferred_From="pDJP43 - polyattP TS"
                     /X-Transferred_Similarity="100.00%"
                     /X-Primary_Match="100.00%; Adjusted-Interval-0:0/0; oMTV83
                     (<a href=""urn:local:.:96-ep49w1q"">pDJP43 - polyattP
                     TS</a>)"
                     /X-Alternative_Match="100.00%; Adjusted-Interval-0:0/0;
                     oMTV83 (<a href=""urn:local:.:8o-ep49w1j"">pDJP39 - ts ori
                     09:10 mutant</a>)"
                     /X-Alternative_Match="100.00%; Adjusted-Interval-0:0/0;
                     oMTV83 (<a href=""urn:local:.:8l-ep49w1g"">pDJP38 - ts ori
                     07:08 mutant</a>)"
                     /X-Alternative_Match="100.00%; Adjusted-Interval-0:0/0;
                     oMTV83 (<a href=""urn:local:.:8x-ep49w1n"">pDJP40 - ts ori
                     quad mutant</a>)"
                     /X-Alternative_Match="100.00%; Adjusted-Interval-0:0/0;
                     oMTV83 (<a href=""urn:local:.:2r-ep49vxj"">pDJP10</a>)"
                     /X-Alternative_Match="100.00%; Adjusted-Interval-0:0/0;
                     oMTV83 (<a href=""urn:local:.:8i-ep49w1f"">pDJP37 - ts ori
                     07 mut + GFP</a>)"
                     /note="Derived using Geneious Prime 2022.2.2 'Annotate
                     from Database' based on nucleotide similarity"
                     /Transferred_From="pWGA105"
                     /Transferred_Similarity="100.00%"
                     /Primary_Match="100.00%; Adjusted-Interval-0:0/0; oMTV83
                     (<a href=""urn:local:.:11-fg4vuqd"">pWGA105</a>)"
                     /Alternative_Match="100.00%; Adjusted-Interval-0:0/0;
                     oMTV83 (<a href=""urn:local:.:1s-fg4w6uw"">pWGA108</a>)"
                     /label="oMTV83"
     primer_bind     1346..1369
                     /Tm=62
                     /Sequence="CGCTCAGTGGAACGAAAACTCACG"
                     /X-Transferred_From="pDJP43 - polyattP TS"
                     /X-Transferred_Similarity="100.00%"
                     /X-Primary_Match="100.00%; Adjusted-Interval-0:0/0; XD109
                     (<a href=""urn:local:.:96-ep49w1q"">pDJP43 - polyattP
                     TS</a>)"
                     /X-Alternative_Match="100.00%; Adjusted-Interval-0:0/0;
                     XD109 (<a href=""urn:local:.:8o-ep49w1j"">pDJP39 - ts ori
                     09:10 mutant</a>)"
                     /X-Alternative_Match="100.00%; Adjusted-Interval-0:0/0;
                     XD109 (<a href=""urn:local:.:8l-ep49w1g"">pDJP38 - ts ori
                     07:08 mutant</a>)"
                     /X-Alternative_Match="100.00%; Adjusted-Interval-0:0/0;
                     XD109 (<a href=""urn:local:.:8x-ep49w1n"">pDJP40 - ts ori
                     quad mutant</a>)"
                     /X-Alternative_Match="100.00%; Adjusted-Interval-0:0/0;
                     XD109 (<a href=""urn:local:.:8i-ep49w1f"">pDJP37 - ts ori
                     07 mut + GFP</a>)"
                     /note="Derived using Geneious Prime 2022.2.2 'Annotate
                     from Database' based on nucleotide similarity"
                     /Transferred_From="pWGA105"
                     /Transferred_Similarity="100.00%"
                     /Primary_Match="100.00%; Adjusted-Interval-0:0/0; XD109
                     (<a href=""urn:local:.:11-fg4vuqd"">pWGA105</a>)"
                     /Alternative_Match="100.00%; Adjusted-Interval-0:0/0;
                     XD109 (<a href=""urn:local:.:1s-fg4w6uw"">pWGA108</a>)"
                     /label="XD109"
     primer_bind     complement(1386..1416)
                     /Tm=58
                     /Sequence="TCTAGGTGAAGATCCTTTTTGATAATCTCAT"
                     /X-Transferred_From="pDJP60"
                     /X-Transferred_Similarity="100.00%"
                     /X-Primary_Match="100.00%; Adjusted-Interval-0:0/0; Primer
                     2 (<a href=""urn:local:.:ar-ep49w2g"">pDJP60</a>)"
                     /X-Alternative_Match="100.00%; Adjusted-Interval-0:0/0;
                     Primer 2 (<a href=""urn:local:.:b0-ep49w2j"">pDJP63</a>)"
                     /note="Derived using Geneious Prime 2022.2.2 'Annotate
                     from Database' based on nucleotide similarity"
                     /Transferred_From="pWGA105"
                     /Transferred_Similarity="100.00%"
                     /Primary_Match="100.00%; Adjusted-Interval-0:0/0; Primer 2
                     (<a href=""urn:local:.:11-fg4vuqd"">pWGA105</a>)"
                     /Alternative_Match="100.00%; Adjusted-Interval-0:0/0;
                     Primer 2 (<a href=""urn:local:.:1s-fg4w6uw"">pWGA108</a>)"
                     /label="Primer 2"
     Gibson_site     1404..1423
                     /created_by="5g6"
                     /modified_by="5g6"
                     /note="Derived using Geneious Prime 2022.1.1 'Annotate
                     from Database' based on nucleotide similarity"
                     /X-Transferred_From="Geobacillus thermoglucosidasius
                     extraction"
                     /X-Transferred_Similarity="100.00%"
                     /X-Primary_Match="100.00%; Adjusted-Interval-0:0/0; oWGA25
                     (<a href=""urn:local:.:co-e40yhfz"">Geobacillus
                     thermoglucosidasius extraction</a>)"
                     /X-Alternative_Match="100.00%; Adjusted-Interval-0:0/0;
                     oWGA25 (<a href=""urn:local:.:cr-e40yhfz"">pWGA2
                     extraction</a>)"
                     /note="Derived using Geneious Prime 2022.2.2 'Annotate
                     from Database' based on nucleotide similarity"
                     /Transferred_From="pWGA87"
                     /Transferred_Similarity="100.00%"
                     /Primary_Match="100.00%; Adjusted-Interval-0:0/0; oWGA25
                     (<a href=""urn:local:.:b1-ezom0hs"">pWGA87</a>)"
                     /Alternative_Match="100.00%; Adjusted-Interval-0:0/0;
                     oWGA25 (<a href=""urn:local:.:av-ezom0hr"">pWGA81</a>)"
                     /Alternative_Match="100.00%; Adjusted-Interval-0:0/0;
                     oWGA25 (<a href=""urn:local:.:a9-ezom0hm"">pWGA59</a>)"
                     /Alternative_Match="100.00%; Adjusted-Interval-0:0/0;
                     oWGA25 (<a href=""urn:local:.:bf-ezom0hu"">pWGA101</a>)"
                     /Alternative_Match="100.00%; Adjusted-Interval-0:0/0;
                     oWGA25 (<a href=""urn:local:.:ac-ezom0hm"">pWGA62</a>)"
                     /Alternative_Match="100.00%; Adjusted-Interval-0:0/0;
                     oWGA25 (<a href=""urn:local:.:an-ezom0hp"">pWGA73</a>)"
                     /Alternative_Match="100.00%; Adjusted-Interval-0:0/0;
                     oWGA25 (<a href=""urn:local:.:bb-ezom0hu"">pWGA97</a>)"
                     /Alternative_Match="100.00%; Adjusted-Interval-0:0/0;
                     oWGA25 (<a href=""urn:local:.:b5-ezom0hs"">pWGA91</a>)"
                     /Alternative_Match="100.00%; Adjusted-Interval-0:0/0;
                     oWGA25 (<a href=""urn:local:.:a1-ezom0hk"">pWGA51</a>)"
                     /Alternative_Match="100.00%; Adjusted-Interval-0:0/0;
                     oWGA25 (<a href=""urn:local:.:aj-ezom0ho"">pWGA69</a>)"
                     /label="oWGA25"
     CDS             complement(1484..2344)
                     /codon_start=1
                     /gene="bla"
                     /product="beta-lactamase"
                     /note="confers resistance to ampicillin, carbenicillin,
                     and related antibiotics"
                     /Transferred_Translation="MSIQHFRVALIPFFAAFCLPVFAHPETLVKVK
                     DAEDQLGARVGYIELDLNSGKILESFRPEERFPMMSTFKVLLCGAVLSRIDAGQEQLG
                     RRIHYSQNDLVEYSPVTEKHLTDGMTVRELCSAAITMSDNTAANLLLTTIGGPKELTA
                     FLHNMGDHVTRLDRWEPELNEAIPNDERDTTMPVAMATTLRKLLTGELLTLASRQQLI
                     DWMEADKVAGPLLRSALPAGWFIADKSGAGERGSRGIIAALGPDGKPSRIVVIYTTGS
                     QATMDERNRQIAEIGASLIKHW"
                     /note="Derived using Geneious Prime 2022.2.2 'Annotate
                     from Database' based on nucleotide similarity"
                     /Transferred_From="pWGA129"
                     /Transferred_Similarity="100.00%"
                     /Primary_Match="100.00%; Adjusted-Interval-0:0/0; AmpR (<a
                     href=""urn:local:.:w-fh9tgci"">pWGA129</a>)"
                     /Alternative_Match="100.00%; Adjusted-Interval-0:0/0; AmpR
                     (<a href=""urn:local:.:v-fh9tgci"">pWGA128</a>)"
                     /Alternative_Match="100.00%; Adjusted-Interval-0:0/0; AmpR
                     (<a href=""urn:local:.:1c-fh9tvss"">pWGA130</a>)"
                     /Alternative_Match="100.00%; Adjusted-Interval-0:0/0; ampR
                     (<a href=""urn:local:.:1s-f0jxnth"">pWGA5</a>)"
                     /Alternative_Match="99.77%; Adjusted-Interval-0:0/0; ORF
                     frame 2 (<a href=""urn:local:.:3a-f2k1cy1"">pWGAXXX</a>)"
                     /Alternative_Match="99.77%; Adjusted-Interval-0:0/0; ORF
                     frame 2 (<a href=""urn:local:.:1v-f0jxnth"">pWGA7</a>)"
                     /Alternative_Match="99.77%; AmpR (<a
                     href=""urn:local:.:fj-ezomkjm"">pWGA21</a>)"
                     /Alternative_Match="99.77%; AmpR (<a
                     href=""urn:local:.:jt-ezooj3g"">pWGA36</a>)"
                     /Alternative_Match="99.77%; AmpR (<a
                     href=""urn:local:.:ix-ezonsyf"">pWGA46</a>)"
                     /Alternative_Match="99.77%; AmpR (<a
                     href=""urn:local:.:b1-ezom0hs"">pWGA87</a>)"
                     /label="AmpR"
     gene            complement(1484..2344)
                     /gene="Ampicillin"
                     /Transferred_Translation="MPLRAFNPVSSFRWARGMTIVAALMTVFFIMQ
                     LVGQVPAALWVIFGEDRFRWSATMIGLSLAVFGILHALAQAFVTGPATKRFGEKQAII
                     AGMAADALGYVLLAFATRGWMAFPIMILLASGGIGMPALQAMLSRQVDDDHQGQLQGS
                     LAALTSLTSITGPLIVTAIYAASASTWNGLAWIVGAALYLVCLPALRRGAWSRATST*
                     "
                     /note="Derived using Geneious Prime 2022.2.2 'Annotate
                     from Database' based on nucleotide similarity"
                     /Transferred_From="pWGAXXX"
                     /Transferred_Similarity="99.77%"
                     /Primary_Match="99.77%; Adjusted-Interval-0:0/0;
                     Ampicillin (<a
                     href=""urn:local:.:3a-f2k1cy1"">pWGAXXX</a>)"
                     /Alternative_Match="99.77%; Adjusted-Interval-0:0/0;
                     Ampicillin (<a href=""urn:local:.:1v-f0jxnth"">pWGA7</a>)"
                     /label="Ampicillin"
     primer_bind     1486..1507
                     /Tm=57
                     /Sequence="ACCAATGCTTAATCAGTGAGGC"
                     /Description="<html><body></body></html>"
                     /X-Transferred_From="pDJP10"
                     /X-Transferred_Similarity="100.00%"
                     /X-Primary_Match="100.00%; Adjusted-Interval-0:0/0; oMTV84
                     (<a href=""urn:local:.:2r-ep49vxj"">pDJP10</a>)"
                     /note="Derived using Geneious Prime 2022.2.2 'Annotate
                     from Database' based on nucleotide similarity"
                     /Transferred_From="pWGA105"
                     /Transferred_Similarity="100.00%"
                     /Primary_Match="100.00%; Adjusted-Interval-0:0/0; oMTV84
                     (<a href=""urn:local:.:11-fg4vuqd"">pWGA105</a>)"
                     /Alternative_Match="100.00%; Adjusted-Interval-0:0/0;
                     oMTV84 (<a href=""urn:local:.:1s-fg4w6uw"">pWGA108</a>)"
                     /label="oMTV84"
     primer_bind     complement(1538..1558)
                     /Tm=58
                     /Sequence="GGGAGTCAGGCAACTATGGAT"
                     /Description="<html><body></body></html>"
                     /X-Transferred_From="pDJP10"
                     /X-Transferred_Similarity="100.00%"
                     /X-Primary_Match="100.00%; Adjusted-Interval-0:0/0; oMTV85
                     (<a href=""urn:local:.:2r-ep49vxj"">pDJP10</a>)"
                     /note="Derived using Geneious Prime 2022.2.2 'Annotate
                     from Database' based on nucleotide similarity"
                     /Transferred_From="pWGA105"
                     /Transferred_Similarity="100.00%"
                     /Primary_Match="100.00%; Adjusted-Interval-0:0/0; oMTV85
                     (<a href=""urn:local:.:11-fg4vuqd"">pWGA105</a>)"
                     /Alternative_Match="100.00%; Adjusted-Interval-0:0/0;
                     oMTV85 (<a href=""urn:local:.:1s-fg4w6uw"">pWGA108</a>)"
                     /label="oMTV85"
     primer_bind     1558..1572
                     /Tm=43
                     /Sequence="CCGTCGTGTAGATAA"
                     /Description="<html><body></body></html>"
                     /X-Transferred_From="pDJP10"
                     /X-Transferred_Similarity="100.00%"
                     /X-Primary_Match="100.00%; Adjusted-Interval-0:0/0; oMTV86
                     (<a href=""urn:local:.:2r-ep49vxj"">pDJP10</a>)"
                     /note="Derived using Geneious Prime 2022.2.2 'Annotate
                     from Database' based on nucleotide similarity"
                     /Transferred_From="pWGA105"
                     /Transferred_Similarity="100.00%"
                     /Primary_Match="100.00%; Adjusted-Interval-0:0/0; oMTV86
                     (<a href=""urn:local:.:11-fg4vuqd"">pWGA105</a>)"
                     /Alternative_Match="100.00%; Adjusted-Interval-0:0/0;
                     oMTV86 (<a href=""urn:local:.:1s-fg4w6uw"">pWGA108</a>)"
                     /label="oMTV86"
     primer_bind     complement(2053..2069)
                     /Tm=42
                     /Sequence="CATACACTATTCTCAGA"
                     /Description="<html><body></body></html>"
                     /X-Transferred_From="pDJP10"
                     /X-Transferred_Similarity="100.00%"
                     /X-Primary_Match="100.00%; Adjusted-Interval-0:0/0; oMTV87
                     (<a href=""urn:local:.:2r-ep49vxj"">pDJP10</a>)"
                     /note="Derived using Geneious Prime 2022.2.2 'Annotate
                     from Database' based on nucleotide similarity"
                     /Transferred_From="pWGA105"
                     /Transferred_Similarity="100.00%"
                     /Primary_Match="100.00%; Adjusted-Interval-0:0/0; oMTV87
                     (<a href=""urn:local:.:11-fg4vuqd"">pWGA105</a>)"
                     /Alternative_Match="100.00%; Adjusted-Interval-0:0/0;
                     oMTV87 (<a href=""urn:local:.:1s-fg4w6uw"">pWGA108</a>)"
                     /label="oMTV87"
     primer_bind     2107..2126
                     /Tm=58
                     /Sequence="ATAATACCGCGCCACATAGC"
                     /Description="Ampicillin resistance gene, reverse primer"
                     /note="Derived using Geneious Prime 2022.2.2 'Annotate
                     from Database' based on nucleotide similarity"
                     /Transferred_From="pWGA21"
                     /Transferred_Similarity="100.00%"
                     /Primary_Match="100.00%; Adjusted-Interval-0:0/0; Amp-R
                     (<a href=""urn:local:.:fj-ezomkjm"">pWGA21</a>)"
                     /Alternative_Match="100.00%; Adjusted-Interval-0:0/0;
                     Amp-R (<a href=""urn:local:.:jt-ezooj3g"">pWGA36</a>)"
                     /Alternative_Match="100.00%; Adjusted-Interval-0:0/0;
                     Amp-R (<a href=""urn:local:.:ix-ezonsyf"">pWGA46</a>)"
                     /Alternative_Match="100.00%; Adjusted-Interval-0:0/0;
                     Amp-R (<a href=""urn:local:.:b1-ezom0hs"">pWGA87</a>)"
                     /Alternative_Match="100.00%; Adjusted-Interval-0:0/0;
                     Amp-R (<a href=""urn:local:.:av-ezom0hr"">pWGA81</a>)"
                     /Alternative_Match="100.00%; Adjusted-Interval-0:0/0;
                     Amp-R (<a href=""urn:local:.:a9-ezom0hm"">pWGA59</a>)"
                     /Alternative_Match="100.00%; Adjusted-Interval-0:0/0;
                     Amp-R (<a href=""urn:local:.:bf-ezom0hu"">pWGA101</a>)"
                     /Alternative_Match="100.00%; Adjusted-Interval-0:0/0;
                     Amp-R (<a href=""urn:local:.:11-fg4vuqd"">pWGA105</a>)"
                     /Alternative_Match="100.00%; Adjusted-Interval-0:0/0;
                     Amp-R (<a href=""urn:local:.:ac-ezom0hm"">pWGA62</a>)"
                     /Alternative_Match="100.00%; Adjusted-Interval-0:0/0;
                     Amp-R (<a href=""urn:local:.:an-ezom0hp"">pWGA73</a>)"
                     /label="Amp-R"
     primer_bind     complement(2320..2343)
                     /Tm=58
                     /Sequence="TGAGTATTCAACATTTCCGTGTCG"
                     /Description="<html><body></body></html>"
                     /X-Transferred_From="pDJP10"
                     /X-Transferred_Similarity="100.00%"
                     /X-Primary_Match="100.00%; Adjusted-Interval-0:0/0; oMTV88
                     (<a href=""urn:local:.:2r-ep49vxj"">pDJP10</a>)"
                     /note="Derived using Geneious Prime 2022.2.2 'Annotate
                     from Database' based on nucleotide similarity"
                     /Transferred_From="pWGA105"
                     /Transferred_Similarity="100.00%"
                     /Primary_Match="100.00%; Adjusted-Interval-0:0/0; oMTV88
                     (<a href=""urn:local:.:11-fg4vuqd"">pWGA105</a>)"
                     /Alternative_Match="100.00%; Adjusted-Interval-0:0/0;
                     oMTV88 (<a href=""urn:local:.:1s-fg4w6uw"">pWGA108</a>)"
                     /label="oMTV88"
     promoter        complement(2345..2449)
                     /gene="<i>bla</i>"
                     /note="Derived using Geneious Prime 2022.2.2 'Annotate
                     from Database' based on nucleotide similarity"
                     /Transferred_From="pWGA21"
                     /Transferred_Similarity="100.00%"
                     /Primary_Match="100.00%; Adjusted-Interval-0:0/0; AmpR
                     promoter (<a href=""urn:local:.:fj-ezomkjm"">pWGA21</a>)"
                     /Alternative_Match="100.00%; Adjusted-Interval-0:0/0; AmpR
                     promoter (<a href=""urn:local:.:jt-ezooj3g"">pWGA36</a>)"
                     /Alternative_Match="100.00%; Adjusted-Interval-0:0/0; AmpR
                     promoter (<a href=""urn:local:.:ix-ezonsyf"">pWGA46</a>)"
                     /Alternative_Match="100.00%; Adjusted-Interval-0:0/0; AmpR
                     promoter (<a href=""urn:local:.:b1-ezom0hs"">pWGA87</a>)"
                     /Alternative_Match="100.00%; Adjusted-Interval-0:0/0; AmpR
                     promoter (<a href=""urn:local:.:av-ezom0hr"">pWGA81</a>)"
                     /Alternative_Match="100.00%; Adjusted-Interval-0:0/0; AmpR
                     promoter (<a href=""urn:local:.:a9-ezom0hm"">pWGA59</a>)"
                     /Alternative_Match="100.00%; Adjusted-Interval-0:0/0; AmpR
                     promoter (<a href=""urn:local:.:bf-ezom0hu"">pWGA101</a>)"
                     /Alternative_Match="100.00%; Adjusted-Interval-0:0/0; AmpR
                     promoter (<a href=""urn:local:.:11-fg4vuqd"">pWGA105</a>)"
                     /Alternative_Match="100.00%; Adjusted-Interval-0:0/0; AmpR
                     promoter (<a href=""urn:local:.:ac-ezom0hm"">pWGA62</a>)"
                     /Alternative_Match="100.00%; Adjusted-Interval-0:0/0; AmpR
                     promoter (<a href=""urn:local:.:an-ezom0hp"">pWGA73</a>)"
                     /label="AmpR promoter"
     primer_bind     2517..2535
                     /Tm=57
                     /Sequence="AATAGGCGTATCACGAGGC"
                     /Description="pBR322 vectors, upsteam of EcoRI site,
                     forward primer"
                     /note="Derived using Geneious Prime 2022.2.2 'Annotate
                     from Database' based on nucleotide similarity"
                     /Transferred_From="pWGA21"
                     /Transferred_Similarity="100.00%"
                     /Primary_Match="100.00%; Adjusted-Interval-0:0/0;
                     pBRforEco (<a href=""urn:local:.:fj-ezomkjm"">pWGA21</a>)"
                     /Alternative_Match="100.00%; Adjusted-Interval-0:0/0;
                     pBRforEco (<a href=""urn:local:.:jt-ezooj3g"">pWGA36</a>)"
                     /Alternative_Match="100.00%; Adjusted-Interval-0:0/0;
                     pBRforEco (<a href=""urn:local:.:ix-ezonsyf"">pWGA46</a>)"
                     /Alternative_Match="100.00%; Adjusted-Interval-0:0/0;
                     pBRforEco (<a href=""urn:local:.:b1-ezom0hs"">pWGA87</a>)"
                     /Alternative_Match="100.00%; Adjusted-Interval-0:0/0;
                     pBRforEco (<a href=""urn:local:.:av-ezom0hr"">pWGA81</a>)"
                     /Alternative_Match="100.00%; Adjusted-Interval-0:0/0;
                     pBRforEco (<a href=""urn:local:.:a9-ezom0hm"">pWGA59</a>)"
                     /Alternative_Match="100.00%; Adjusted-Interval-0:0/0;
                     pBRforEco (<a
                     href=""urn:local:.:bf-ezom0hu"">pWGA101</a>)"
                     /Alternative_Match="100.00%; Adjusted-Interval-0:0/0;
                     pBRforEco (<a
                     href=""urn:local:.:11-fg4vuqd"">pWGA105</a>)"
                     /Alternative_Match="100.00%; Adjusted-Interval-0:0/0;
                     pBRforEco (<a href=""urn:local:.:ac-ezom0hm"">pWGA62</a>)"
                     /Alternative_Match="100.00%; Adjusted-Interval-0:0/0;
                     pBRforEco (<a href=""urn:local:.:an-ezom0hp"">pWGA73</a>)"
                     /label="pBRforEco"
     terminator      2539..2582
                     /note="putative bacterial transcription terminator"
                     /note="Derived using Geneious Prime 2022.2.2 'Annotate
                     from Database' based on nucleotide similarity"
                     /Transferred_From="pWGA129"
                     /Transferred_Similarity="100.00%"
                     /Primary_Match="100.00%; Adjusted-Interval-0:0/0;
                     bacterial terminator (<a
                     href=""urn:local:.:w-fh9tgci"">pWGA129</a>)"
                     /Alternative_Match="100.00%; Adjusted-Interval-0:0/0;
                     bacterial terminator (<a
                     href=""urn:local:.:v-fh9tgci"">pWGA128</a>)"
                     /Alternative_Match="100.00%; Adjusted-Interval-0:0/0;
                     bacterial terminator (<a
                     href=""urn:local:.:1c-fh9tvss"">pWGA130</a>)"
                     /label="bacterial terminator"
     primer_bind     2540..2569
                     /Sequence="TTTCAGATAAAAAAAATCCTTAGCTTTCGC"
                     /Tm="60.3"
                     /%GC="30.0"
                     /Hairpin_Tm="None"
                     /Self_Dimer_Tm="None"
                     /created_by="5g6"
                     /note="Derived using Geneious Prime 2022.2.2 'Annotate
                     from Database' based on nucleotide similarity"
                     /Transferred_From="pWGA129"
                     /Transferred_Similarity="100.00%"
                     /Primary_Match="100.00%; Adjusted-Interval-0:0/0;  (<a
                     href=""urn:local:.:w-fh9tgci"">pWGA129</a>)"
                     /Alternative_Match="100.00%; Adjusted-Interval-0:0/0;  (<a
                     href=""urn:local:.:1c-fh9tvss"">pWGA130</a>)"
                     /label
ORIGIN      
        1 gaattctaaa gatctttgac agctagctca gtcctaggta taatactagt tcgacaggcc
       61 attggtagtt gttttagagc tagaaatagc aagttaaaat aaggctagtc cgttatcaac
      121 ttgaaaaagt ggcaccgagt cggtgctttt tttgaagctt gggcccgaac aaaaactcat
      181 ctcagaagag gatctgaata gcgccgtcga ccatcatcat catcatcatt gagtttaaac
      241 ggtctccagc ttggctgttt tggcggatga gagaagattt tcagcctgat acagattaaa
      301 tcagaacgca gaagcggtct gataaaacag aatttgcctg gcggcagtag cgcggtggtc
      361 ccacctgacc ccatgccgaa ctcagaaatg aaacgccgta gcgccgatgg tagtgtgggg
      421 tctccccatg cgagagtagg gaactgccag gcatcaaata aaacgaaagg ctcagtcgaa
      481 agactgggcc tttcgtttta tctgttgttt gtcggtgaac tggatcctta ctcgagtcta
      541 gactgcaggc ttcctcgctc actgactcgc tgcgctcggt cgttcggctg cggcgagcgg
      601 tatcagctca ctcaaaggcg gtaatacggt tatccacaga atcaggggat aacgcaggaa
      661 agaacatgtg agcaaaaggc cagcaaaagg ccaggaaccg taaaaaggcc gcgttgctgg
      721 cgtttttcca caggctccgc ccccctgacg agcatcacaa aaatcgacgc tcaagtcaga
      781 ggtggcgaaa cccgacagga ctataaagat accaggcgtt tccccctgga agctccctcg
      841 tgcgctctcc tgttccgacc ctgccgctta ccggatacct gtccgccttt ctcccttcgg
      901 gaagcgtggc gctttctcat agctcacgct gtaggtatct cagttcggtg taggtcgttc
      961 gctccaagct gggctgtgtg cacgaacccc ccgttcagcc cgaccgctgc gccttatccg
     1021 gtaactatcg tcttgagtcc aacccggtaa gacacgactt atcgccactg gcagcagcca
     1081 ctggtaacag gattagcaga gcgaggtatg taggcggtgc tacagagttc ttgaagtggt
     1141 ggcctaacta cggctacact agaagaacag tatttggtat ctgcgctctg ctgaagccag
     1201 ttaccttcgg aaaaagagtt ggtagctctt gatccggcaa acaaaccacc gctggtagcg
     1261 gtggtttttt tgtttgcaag cagcagatta cgcgcagaaa aaaaggatct caagaagatc
     1321 ctttgatctt ttctacgggg tctgacgctc agtggaacga aaactcacgt taagggattt
     1381 tggtcatgag attatcaaaa aggatcttca cctagatcct tttaaattaa aaatgaagtt
     1441 ttaaatcaat ctaaagtata tatgagtaaa cttggtctga cagttaccaa tgcttaatca
     1501 gtgaggcacc tatctcagcg atctgtctat ttcgttcatc catagttgcc tgactccccg
     1561 tcgtgtagat aactacgata cgggagggct taccatctgg ccccagtgct gcaatgatac
     1621 cgcgagaccc acgctcaccg gctccagatt tatcagcaat aaaccagcca gccggaaggg
     1681 ccgagcgcag aagtggtcct gcaactttat ccgcctccat ccagtctatt aattgttgcc
     1741 gggaagctag agtaagtagt tcgccagtta atagtttgcg caacgttgtt gccattgcta
     1801 caggcatcgt ggtgtcacgc tcgtcgtttg gtatggcttc attcagctcc ggttcccaac
     1861 gatcaaggcg agttacatga tcccccatgt tgtgcaaaaa agcggttagc tccttcggtc
     1921 ctccgatcgt tgtcagaagt aagttggccg cagtgttatc actcatggtt atggcagcac
     1981 tgcataattc tcttactgtc atgccatccg taagatgctt ttctgtgact ggtgagtact
     2041 caaccaagtc attctgagaa tagtgtatgc ggcgaccgag ttgctcttgc ccggcgtcaa
     2101 tacgggataa taccgcgcca catagcagaa ctttaaaagt gctcatcatt ggaaaacgtt
     2161 cttcggggcg aaaactctca aggatcttac cgctgttgag atccagttcg atgtaaccca
     2221 ctcgtgcacc caactgatct tcagcatctt ttactttcac cagcgtttct gggtgagcaa
     2281 aaacaggaag gcaaaatgcc gcaaaaaagg gaataagggc gacacggaaa tgttgaatac
     2341 tcatactctt cctttttcaa tattattgaa gcatttatca gggttattgt ctcatgagcg
     2401 gatacatatt tgaatgtatt tagaaaaata aacaaatagg ggttccgcgc acatttcccc
     2461 gaaaagtgcc acctgacgtc taagaaacca ttattatcat gacattaacc tataaaaata
     2521 ggcgtatcac gaggcagaat ttcagataaa aaaaatcctt agctttcgct aaggatgatt
     2581 tctg
//
