# Supplementary material for: When good guides go bad: empirical evaluation of all unique Cas9 protospacers in E. coli reveal widespread functionality and rules for gRNA design
Source: bioRxiv preprint, doi:10.1101/2025.05.23.651106, version 3 (2025-07-28)
Supplement: SupplementalMaterialAndData [file 651106_file03.zip › PlasmidMaps/pSS9_RNA.gb]

LOCUS       pSS9_RNA                2584 bp ds-DNA     circular SYN 31-MAY-2025
DEFINITION  SS9-targeting gRNA for co-transformation with pSS9.
ACCESSION
VERSION     .
KEYWORDS    SS9_RNA.
SOURCE      synthetic DNA construct
  ORGANISM  synthetic DNA construct.
REFERENCE   1  (bases 1 to 2584)
  AUTHORS   Bassalo MC, Garst AD, Halweg-Edwards AL, Grau WC, Domaille DW,
            Mutalik VK, Arkin AP and Gill RT
  TITLE     Rapid and Efficient One-Step Metabolic Pathway Integration in E.
            coli.
  JOURNAL   ACS Synth Biol. 2016 Apr 22.
  PUBMED    27072506
REFERENCE   2  (bases 1 to 2584)
  AUTHORS   .
  TITLE     Direct Submission
  JOURNAL   Exported May 12, 2021 from SnapGene Server 1.1.58
            http://www.snapgene.com
FEATURES             Location/Qualifiers
     source          1..2584
                     /organism="synthetic DNA construct"
                     /mol_type="other DNA"
     promoter        16..50
                     /note="bacterial promoter (Registry of Standard Biological
                      Parts BBa_J23119) modified to end with an SpeI site"
                     /label="J23119(SpeI) promoter"
     misc_feature    16..90
                     /created_by="5g6"
                     /label
     primer_bind     16..50
                     /Sequence="TTGACAGCTAGCTCAGTCCTAGGTATAATACTAGT"
                     /Tm="65.3"
                     /%GC="40.0"
                     /Hairpin_Tm="40.5"
                     /Self_Dimer_Tm="24.7"
                     /created_by="5g6"
                     /label
     primer_bind     complement(20..50)
                     /Sequence="ACTAGTATTATACCTAGGACTGAGCTAGCTG"
                     /Tm="62.6"
                     /%GC="41.9"
                     /Hairpin_Tm="None"
                     /Self_Dimer_Tm="25.0"
                     /created_by="5g6"
                     /label
     misc_feature    complement(35..109)
                     /created_by="5g6"
                     /label
     misc_RNA        51..70
                     /created_by="5g6"
                     /label="SS9_RNA"
     misc_RNA        71..146
                     /note="guide RNA scaffold for the Streptococcus pyogenes 
                     CRISPR/Cas9 system"
                     /label="gRNA scaffold"
     primer_bind     71..109
                     /Sequence="GTTTTAGAGCTAGAAATAGCAAGTTAAAATAAGGCTAGT"
                     /Tm="57.7"
                     /%GC="30.8"
                     /Hairpin_Tm="41.9"
                     /Self_Dimer_Tm="6.4"
                     /created_by="5g6"
                     /label
     primer_bind     complement(71..109)
                     /Sequence="ACTAGCCTTATTTTAACTTGCTATTTCTAGCTCTAAAAC"
                     /Tm="57.7"
                     /%GC="30.8"
                     /Hairpin_Tm="44.6"
                     /Self_Dimer_Tm="None"
                     /created_by="5g6"
                     /label
     primer_bind     complement(103..131)
                     /Sequence="CACTTTTTCAAGTTGATAACGGACTAGCC"
                     /Tm="62.9"
                     /%GC="41.4"
                     /Hairpin_Tm="40.7"
                     /Self_Dimer_Tm="6.4"
                     /created_by="5g6"
                     /label
     primer_bind     complement(129..146)
                     /Sequence="GCACCGACTCGGTGCCAC"
                     /Tm="63.7"
                     /%GC="72.2"
                     /Hairpin_Tm="72.1"
                     /Self_Dimer_Tm="45.4"
                     /created_by="5g6"
                     /label
     primer_bind     complement(154..173)
                     /created_by="5g6"
                     /Sequence="TTTGTTCGGGCCCAAGCTTC"
                     /Tm="61.5"
                     /%GC="55.0"
                     /Hairpin_Tm="39.7"
                     /Self_Dimer_Tm="24.9"
                     /modified_by="5g6"
                     /label="oWGA338"
     misc_feature    161..438
                     /created_by="5g6"
                     /modified_by="5g6"
                     /label="toBeDeleted"
     primer_bind     complement(161..188)
                     /Sequence="CTTCTGAGATGAGTTTTTGTTCGGGCCC"
                     /Tm="66.0"
                     /%GC="50.0"
                     /Hairpin_Tm="None"
                     /Self_Dimer_Tm="13.6"
                     /created_by="5g6"
                     /label
     CDS             167..196
                     /codon_start=1
                     /product="Myc (human c-Myc proto-oncogene) epitope tag"
                     /translation="EQKLISEEDL"
                     /label="Myc"
     CDS             212..229
                     /codon_start=1
                     /product="6xHis affinity tag"
                     /translation="HHHHHH"
                     /label="6xHis"
     primer_bind     complement(285..302)
                     /note="For vectors with E. coli araBAD promoter, reverse 
                     primer"
                     /label="pBAD Reverse"
     terminator      455..501
                     /note="transcription terminator T1 from the E. coli rrnB 
                     gene"
                     /label="rrnB T1 terminator"
     primer_bind     complement(554..571)
                     /note="L4440 vector, forward primer"
                     /label="L4440"
     rep_origin      complement(725..1313)
                     /direction="LEFT"
                     /note="high-copy-number ColE1/pMB1/pBR322/pUC origin of 
                     replication"
                     /label="ori"
     primer_bind     complement(805..824)
                     /note="pBR322 origin, forward primer"
                     /label="pBR322ori-F"
     CDS             complement(1484..2344)
                     /codon_start=1
                     /gene="bla"
                     /product="beta-lactamase"
                     /note="confers resistance to ampicillin, carbenicillin,
                     and related antibiotics"
                     /translation="MSIQHFRVALIPFFAAFCLPVFAHPETLVKVKDAEDQLGARVGY
                     IELDLNSGKILESFRPEERFPMMSTFKVLLCGAVLSRIDAGQEQLGRRIHYSQNDLVE
                     YSPVTEKHLTDGMTVRELCSAAITMSDNTAANLLLTTIGGPKELTAFLHNMGDHVTRL
                     DRWEPELNEAIPNDERDTTMPVAMATTLRKLLTGELLTLASRQQLIDWMEADKVAGPL
                     LRSALPAGWFIADKSGAGERGSRGIIAALGPDGKPSRIVVIYTTGSQATMDERNRQIA
                     EIGASLIKHW"
                     /label="AmpR"
     primer_bind     1718..1743
                     /Sequence="CATCCAGTCTATTAATTGTTGCCGGG"
                     /Tm="62.2"
                     /%GC="46.2"
                     /Hairpin_Tm="None"
                     /Self_Dimer_Tm="2.2"
                     /created_by="5g6"
                     /label
     primer_bind     2107..2126
                     /note="Ampicillin resistance gene, reverse primer"
                     /label="Amp-R"
     promoter        complement(2345..2449)
                     /gene="bla"
                     /label="AmpR promoter"
     primer_bind     2498..2537
                     /Sequence="CATGACATTAACCTATAAAAATAGGCGTATCACGAGGCAG"
                     /Tm="61.8"
                     /%GC="40.0"
                     /Hairpin_Tm="41.7"
                     /Self_Dimer_Tm="6.7"
                     /created_by="5g6"
                     /label
     primer_bind     2517..2535
                     /note="pBR322 vectors, upsteam of EcoRI site, forward 
                     primer"
                     /label="pBRforEco"
     primer_bind     complement(2537..1)
                     /Sequence="CCAGAAATCATCCTTAGCGAAAGCTAAGGATTTTTTTTATCTGAAAT
                     TC"
                     /Tm="62.2"
                     /%GC="32.7"
                     /Hairpin_Tm="72.4"
                     /Self_Dimer_Tm="37.0"
                     /created_by="5g6"
                     /label
     terminator      2539..2582
                     /note="putative bacterial transcription terminator"
                     /label="bacterial terminator"
     repeat_region   2557..2563
                     /created_by="5g6"
                     /label
     primer_bind     2557..1
                     /Sequence="CCTTAGCTTTCGCTAAGGATGATTTCTGG"
                     /Tm="63.9"
                     /%GC="44.8"
                     /Hairpin_Tm="68.4"
                     /Self_Dimer_Tm="33.7"
                     /created_by="5g6"
                     /label
     primer_bind     2562..1
                     /Sequence="GCTTTCGCTAAGGATGATTTCTGG"
                     /Tm="60.3"
                     /%GC="45.8"
                     /Hairpin_Tm="34.3"
                     /Self_Dimer_Tm="None"
                     /created_by="5g6"
                     /label
     primer_bind     2564..1
                     /Sequence="TTTCGCTAAGGATGATTTCTGG"
                     /Tm="56.5"
                     /%GC="40.9"
                     /Hairpin_Tm="None"
                     /Self_Dimer_Tm="None"
                     /created_by="5g6"
                     /label
     primer_bind     2567..14
                     /Sequence="CGCTAAGGATGATTTCTGGAATTCTAAAGATC"
                     /Tm="62.5"
                     /%GC="37.5"
                     /Hairpin_Tm="None"
                     /Self_Dimer_Tm="5.2"
                     /created_by="5g6"
                     /label="oWGA333"
     repeat_region   complement(2568..2574)
                     /created_by="5g6"
                     /label
ORIGIN      
        1 gaattctaaa gatctttgac agctagctca gtcctaggta taatactagt tctggcgcag
       61 ttgatatgta gttttagagc tagaaatagc aagttaaaat aaggctagtc cgttatcaac
      121 ttgaaaaagt ggcaccgagt cggtgctttt tttgaagctt gggcccgaac aaaaactcat
      181 ctcagaagag gatctgaata gcgccgtcga ccatcatcat catcatcatt gagtttaaac
      241 ggtctccagc ttggctgttt tggcggatga gagaagattt tcagcctgat acagattaaa
      301 tcagaacgca gaagcggtct gataaaacag aatttgcctg gcggcagtag cgcggtggtc
      361 ccacctgacc ccatgccgaa ctcagaagtg aaacgccgta gcgccgatgg tagtgtgggg
      421 tctccccatg cgagagtagg gaactgccag gcatcaaata aaacgaaagg ctcagtcgaa
      481 agactgggcc tttcgtttta tctgttgttt gtcggtgaac tggatcctta ctcgagtcta
      541 gactgcaggc ttcctcgctc actgactcgc tgcgctcggt cgttcggctg cggcgagcgg
      601 tatcagctca ctcaaaggcg gtaatacggt tatccacaga atcaggggat aacgcaggaa
      661 agaacatgtg agcaaaaggc cagcaaaagg ccaggaaccg taaaaaggcc gcgttgctgg
      721 cgtttttcca taggctccgc ccccctgacg agcatcacaa aaatcgacgc tcaagtcaga
      781 ggtggcgaaa cccgacagga ctataaagat accaggcgtt tccccctgga agctccctcg
      841 tgcgctctcc tgttccgacc ctgccgctta ccggatacct gtccgccttt ctcccttcgg
      901 gaagcgtggc gctttctcat agctcacgct gtaggtatct cagttcggtg taggtcgttc
      961 gctccaagct gggctgtgtg cacgaacccc ccgttcagcc cgaccgctgc gccttatccg
     1021 gtaactatcg tcttgagtcc aacccggtaa gacacgactt atcgccactg gcagcagcca
     1081 ctggtaacag gattagcaga gcgaggtatg taggcggtgc tacagagttc ttgaagtggt
     1141 ggcctaacta cggctacact agaaggacag tatttggtat ctgcgctctg ctgaagccag
     1201 ttaccttcgg aaaaagagtt ggtagctctt gatccggcaa acaaaccacc gctggtagcg
     1261 gtggtttttt tgtttgcaag cagcagatta cgcgcagaaa aaaaggatct caagaagatc
     1321 ctttgatctt ttctacgggg tctgacgctc agtggaacga aaactcacgt taagggattt
     1381 tggtcatgag attatcaaaa aggatcttca cctagatcct tttaaattaa aaatgaagtt
     1441 ttaaatcaat ctaaagtata tatgagtaaa cttggtctga cagttaccaa tgcttaatca
     1501 gtgaggcacc tatctcagcg atctgtctat ttcgttcatc catagttgcc tgactccccg
     1561 tcgtgtagat aactacgata cgggagggct taccatctgg ccccagtgct gcaatgatac
     1621 cgcgagaccc acgctcaccg gctccagatt tatcagcaat aaaccagcca gccggaaggg
     1681 ccgagcgcag aagtggtcct gcaactttat ccgcctccat ccagtctatt aattgttgcc
     1741 gggaagctag agtaagtagt tcgccagtta atagtttgcg caacgttgtt gccattgcta
     1801 caggcatcgt ggtgtcacgc tcgtcgtttg gtatggcttc attcagctcc ggttcccaac
     1861 gatcaaggcg agttacatga tcccccatgt tgtgcaaaaa agcggttagc tccttcggtc
     1921 ctccgatcgt tgtcagaagt aagttggccg cagtgttatc actcatggtt atggcagcac
     1981 tgcataattc tcttactgtc atgccatccg taagatgctt ttctgtgact ggtgagtact
     2041 caaccaagtc attctgagaa tagtgtatgc ggcgaccgag ttgctcttgc ccggcgtcaa
     2101 tacgggataa taccgcgcca catagcagaa ctttaaaagt gctcatcatt ggaaaacgtt
     2161 cttcggggcg aaaactctca aggatcttac cgctgttgag atccagttcg atgtaaccca
     2221 ctcgtgcacc caactgatct tcagcatctt ttactttcac cagcgtttct gggtgagcaa
     2281 aaacaggaag gcaaaatgcc gcaaaaaagg gaataagggc gacacggaaa tgttgaatac
     2341 tcatactctt cctttttcaa tattattgaa gcatttatca gggttattgt ctcatgagcg
     2401 gatacatatt tgaatgtatt tagaaaaata aacaaatagg ggttccgcgc acatttcccc
     2461 gaaaagtgcc acctgacgtc taagaaacca ttattatcat gacattaacc tataaaaata
     2521 ggcgtatcac gaggcagaat ttcagataaa aaaaatcctt agctttcgct aaggatgatt
     2581 tctg
//
