# Supplementary material for: When good guides go bad: empirical evaluation of all unique Cas9 protospacers in E. coli reveal widespread functionality and rules for gRNA design
Source: bioRxiv preprint, doi:10.1101/2025.05.23.651106, version 3 (2025-07-28)
Supplement: SupplementalMaterialAndData [file 651106_file03.zip › PlasmidMaps/pX2-Cas9.gb]

LOCUS       pX2-Cas9                7907 bp ds-DNA     circular SYN 31-MAY-2025
DEFINITION  Arabinose inducible Cas9 in a broad host range backbone.
ACCESSION
VERSION     .
KEYWORDS    pX2-Cas9.
SOURCE      synthetic DNA construct
  ORGANISM  synthetic DNA construct.
REFERENCE   1  (bases 1 to 7907)
  TITLE     pX2-Cas9
  JOURNAL   Unpublished
REFERENCE   2  (bases 1 to 7907)
  AUTHORS   .
  TITLE     Direct Submission
  JOURNAL   Exported May 12, 2021 from SnapGene Server 1.1.58
            http://www.snapgene.com
FEATURES             Location/Qualifiers
     CDS             529..1185
                     /codon_start=1
                     /product="replication protein for the broad-host-range 
                     plasmid pBBR1 from Bordetella bronchiseptica"
                     /translation="MATQSREIGIQAKNKPGHWVQTERKAHEAWAGLIARKPTAAMLL
                     HHLVAQMGHQNAVVVSQKTLSKLIGRSLRTVQYAVKDLVAERWISVVKLNGPGTVSAY
                     VVNDRVAWGQPRDQLRLSVFSAAVVVDHDDQDESLLGHGDLRRIPTLYPGEQQLPTGP
                     GEEPPSQPGIPGMEPDLPALTETEEWERRGQQRLPMPDEPCFLDDGEPLEPPTRVTLP
                     R"
                     /label="pBBR1 Rep"
     CDS             1284..2099
                     /codon_start=1
                     /gene="aph(3')-Ia"
                     /product="aminoglycoside phosphotransferase"
                     /note="confers resistance to kanamycin in bacteria or G418
                      (Geneticin(R)) in eukaryotes"
                     /translation="MSHIQRETSCSRPRLNSNMDADLYGYKWARDNVGQSGATIYRLY
                     GKPDAPELFLKHGKGSVANDVTDEMVRLNWLTEFMPLPTIKHFIRTPDDAWLLTTAIP
                     GKTAFQVLEEYPDSGENIVDALAVFLRRLHSIPVCNCPFNGDRVFRLAQAQSRMNNGL
                     VGASDFDDERNGWPVEQVWKEMHKLLPFSPDSVVTHGDFSLDNLIFDEGKLIGCIDVG
                     RVGIADRYQDLAILWNCLGEFSPSLQKRLFQKYGIDNPDMNKLQFHLMLDEFF"
                     /label="KanR"
     primer_bind     complement(1357..1376)
                     /note="Kanamycin resistance gene, reverse primer"
                     /label="Kan-R"
     terminator      2116..2147
                     /note="bidirectional E. coli tonB-P14 transcription 
                     terminator"
                     /label="tonB terminator"
     CDS             complement(2175..3053)
                     /codon_start=1
                     /gene="araC"
                     /product="L-arabinose regulatory protein"
                     /translation="MAEAQNDPLLPGYSFNAHLVAGLTPIEANGYLDFFIDRPLGMKG
                     YILNLTIRGQGVVKNQGREFVCRPGDILLFPPGEIHHYGRHPEAREWYHQWVYFRPRA
                     YWHEWLNWPSIFANTGFFRPDEAHQPHFSDLFGQIINAGQGEGRYSELLAINLLEQLL
                     LRRMEAINESLHPPMDNRVREACQYISDHLADSNFDIASVAQHVCLSPSRLSHLFRQQ
                     LGISVLSWREDQRISQAKLLLSTTRMPIATVGRNVGFDDQLYFSRVFKKCTGASPSEF
                     RAGCEEKVNDVAVKLS"
                     /label="araC"
     promoter        3080..3364
                     /gene="araBAD"
                     /note="promoter of the L-arabinose operon of E. coli; the
                     araC regulatory gene is transcribed in the
                     oppositedirection (Guzman et al., 1995)"
     primer_bind     complement(3399..3427)
                     /Sequence="CTTAAAGTTCGTATCTCCGCCTATCTCAC"
                     /Tm="63.1"
                     /%GC="44.8"
                     /Hairpin_Tm="None"
                     /Self_Dimer_Tm="None"
                     /created_by="5g6"
                     /label
     CDS             3441..7547
                     /codon_start=1
                     /product="Cas9 (Csn1) endonuclease from the Streptococcus
                     pyogenes Type II CRISPR/Cas system"
                     /note="generates RNA-guided double strand breaks in DNA"
                     /translation="MDKKYSIGLDIGTNSVGWAVITDEYKVPSKKFKVLGNTDRHSIK
                     KNLIGALLFDSGETAEATRLKRTARRRYTRRKNRICYLQEIFSNEMAKVDDSFFHRLE
                     ESFLVEEDKKHERHPIFGNIVDEVAYHEKYPTIYHLRKKLVDSTDKADLRLIYLALAH
                     MIKFRGHFLIEGDLNPDNSDVDKLFIQLVQTYNQLFEENPINASGVDAKAILSARLSK
                     SRRLENLIAQLPGEKKNGLFGNLIALSLGLTPNFKSNFDLAEDAKLQLSKDTYDDDLD
                     NLLAQIGDQYADLFLAAKNLSDAILLSDILRVNTEITKAPLSASMIKRYDEHHQDLTL
                     LKALVRQQLPEKYKEIFFDQSKNGYAGYIDGGASQEEFYKFIKPILEKMDGTEELLVK
                     LNREDLLRKQRTFDNGSIPHQIHLGELHAILRRQEDFYPFLKDNREKIEKILTFRIPY
                     YVGPLARGNSRFAWMTRKSEETITPWNFEEVVDKGASAQSFIERMTNFDKNLPNEKVL
                     PKHSLLYEYFTVYNELTKVKYVTEGMRKPAFLSGEQKKAIVDLLFKTNRKVTVKQLKE
                     DYFKKIECFDSVEISGVEDRFNASLGTYHDLLKIIKDKDFLDNEENEDILEDIVLTLT
                     LFEDREMIEERLKTYAHLFDDKVMKQLKRRRYTGWGRLSRKLINGIRDKQSGKTILDF
                     LKSDGFANRNFMQLIHDDSLTFKEDIQKAQVSGQGDSLHEHIANLAGSPAIKKGILQT
                     VKVVDELVKVMGRHKPENIVIEMARENQTTQKGQKNSRERMKRIEEGIKELGSQILKE
                     HPVENTQLQNEKLYLYYLQNGRDMYVDQELDINRLSDYDVDHIVPQSFLKDDSIDNKV
                     LTRSDKNRGKSDNVPSEEVVKKMKNYWRQLLNAKLITQRKFDNLTKAERGGLSELDKA
                     GFIKRQLVETRQITKHVAQILDSRMNTKYDENDKLIREVKVITLKSKLVSDFRKDFQF
                     YKVREINNYHHAHDAYLNAVVGTALIKKYPKLESEFVYGDYKVYDVRKMIAKSEQEIG
                     KATAKYFFYSNIMNFFKTEITLANGEIRKRPLIETNGETGEIVWDKGRDFATVRKVLS
                     MPQVNIVKKTEVQTGGFSKESILPKRNSDKLIARKKDWDPKKYGGFDSPTVAYSVLVV
                     AKVEKGKSKKLKSVKELLGITIMERSSFEKNPIDFLEAKGYKEVKKDLIIKLPKYSLF
                     ELENGRKRMLASAGELQKGNELALPSKYVNFLYLASHYEKLKGSPEDNEQKQLFVEQH
                     KHYLDEIIEQISEFSKRVILADANLDKVLSAYNKHRDKPIREQAENIIHLFTLTNLGA
                     PAAFKYFDTTIDRKRYTSTKEVLDATLIHQSITGLYETRIDLSQLGGD"
                     /label="Cas9"
     primer_bind     7548..7578
                     /Sequence="TCTAGAGAATTCGTCAACGAATTCAAGCTTG"
                     /Tm="63.9"
                     /%GC="38.7"
                     /Hairpin_Tm="64.7"
                     /Self_Dimer_Tm="42.0"
                     /created_by="5g6"
                     /label
     terminator      7622..7658
                     /note="bidirectional E. coli soxR transcription
                     terminator"
                     /label="soxR terminator"
     rep_origin      7664..528
                     /note="replication origin of the broad-host-range plasmid
                     pBBR1 from Bordetella bronchiseptica; requires the
                     pBBR1Rep protein for replication"
                     /label="pBBR1 oriV"
ORIGIN      
        1 agtggaaggc gggtcaaggc tcgcgcagcg accgcgcagc ggcttggcct tgacgcgcct
       61 ggaacgaccc aagcctatgc gagtgggggc agtcgaaggg cgaagcccgc ccgcctgccc
      121 cccgagcctc acggcggcga gtgcgggggt tccaaggggg cagcgccacc ttgggcaagg
      181 ccgaaggccg cgcagtcgat caacaagccc cggaggggcc actttttgcc ggagggggag
      241 ccgcgccgaa ggcgtggggg aaccccgcag gggtgccctt ctttgggcac caaagaacta
      301 gatatagggc gaaatgcgaa agacttaaaa atcaacaact taaaaaaggg gggtacgcaa
      361 cagctcattg cggcaccccc cgcaatagct cattgcgtag gttaaagaaa atctgtaatt
      421 gactgccact tttacgcaac gcataattgt tgtcgcgctg ccgaaaagtt gcagctgatt
      481 gcgcatggtg ccgcaaccgt gcggcacccc taccgcatgg agataagcat ggccacgcag
      541 tccagagaaa tcggcattca agccaagaac aagcccggtc actgggtgca aacggaacgc
      601 aaagcgcatg aggcgtgggc cgggcttatt gcgaggaaac ccacggcggc aatgctgctg
      661 catcacctcg tggcgcagat gggccaccag aacgccgtgg tggtcagcca gaagacactt
      721 tccaagctca tcggacgttc tttgcggacg gtccaatacg cagtcaagga cttggtggcc
      781 gagcgctgga tctccgtcgt gaagctcaac ggccccggca ccgtgtcggc ctacgtggtc
      841 aatgaccgcg tggcgtgggg ccagccccgc gaccagttgc gcctgtcggt gttcagtgcc
      901 gccgtggtgg ttgatcacga cgaccaggac gaatcgctgt tggggcatgg cgacctgcgc
      961 cgcatcccga ccctgtatcc gggcgagcag caactaccga ccggccccgg cgaggagccg
     1021 cccagccagc ccggcattcc gggcatggaa ccagacctgc cagccttgac cgaaacggag
     1081 gaatgggaac gacgcgggca gcagcgcctg ccgatgcccg atgagccgtg ttttctggac
     1141 gatggcgagc cgttggagcc gccgacacgg gtcacgctgc cgcgccgtac gtaagaggtt
     1201 ccaactttca ccataatgaa ataagatcac taccgggcgt attttttgag ttatcgagat
     1261 tttcaggagc taaggaagct aaaatgagcc atattcaacg ggaaacgtct tgctcgaggc
     1321 cgcgattaaa ttccaacatg gatgctgatt tatatgggta taaatgggct cgcgataatg
     1381 tcgggcaatc aggtgcgaca atctatcgat tgtatgggaa gcccgatgcg ccagagttgt
     1441 ttctgaaaca tggcaaaggt agcgttgcca atgatgttac agatgagatg gtcaggctaa
     1501 actggctgac ggaatttatg cctcttccga ccatcaagca ttttatccgt actcctgatg
     1561 atgcatggtt actcaccact gcgatcccag ggaaaacagc attccaggta ttagaagaat
     1621 atcctgattc aggtgaaaat attgttgatg cgctggcagt gttcctgcgc cggttgcatt
     1681 cgattcctgt ttgtaattgt ccttttaacg gcgatcgcgt atttcgtctc gctcaggcgc
     1741 aatcacgaat gaataacggt ttggttggtg cgagtgattt tgatgacgag cgtaatggct
     1801 ggcctgttga acaagtctgg aaagaaatgc ataagctttt gccattctca ccggattcag
     1861 tcgtcactca tggtgatttc tcacttgata accttatttt tgacgagggg aaattaatag
     1921 gttgtattga tgttggacga gtcggaatcg cagaccgata ccaggatctt gccatcctat
     1981 ggaactgcct cggtgagttt tctccttcat tacagaaacg gctttttcaa aaatatggta
     2041 ttgataatcc tgatatgaat aaattgcagt ttcacttgat gctcgatgag tttttctgag
     2101 ggcggatccc cctcaagtca aaagcctccg gtcggaggtt tttgactttc tgctatggag
     2161 gtcaggtatg atttttatga caacttgacg gctacatcat tcactttttc ttcacaaccg
     2221 gcacggaact cgctcgggct ggccccggtg cattttttaa atacccgcga gaaatagagt
     2281 tgatcgtcaa aaccaacatt gcgaccgacg gtggcgatag gcatccgggt ggtgctcaaa
     2341 agcagcttcg cctggctgat acgttggtcc tcgcgccagc ttaagacgct aatccctaac
     2401 tgctggcgga aaagatgtga cagacgcgac ggcgacaagc aaacatgctg tgcgacgctg
     2461 gcgatatcaa aattgctgtc tgccaggtga tcgctgatgt actgacaagc ctcgcgtacc
     2521 cgattatcca tcggtggatg gagcgactcg ttaatcgctt ccatgcgccg cagtaacaat
     2581 tgctcaagca gatttatcgc cagcagctcc gaatagcgcc cttccccttg cccggcgtta
     2641 atgatttgcc caaacaggtc gctgaaatgc ggctggtgcg cttcatccgg gcgaaagaac
     2701 cccgtattgg caaatattga cggccagtta agccattcat gccagtaggc gcgcggacga
     2761 aagtaaaccc actggtgata ccattcgcga gcctccggat gacgaccgta gtgatgaatc
     2821 tctcctggcg ggaacagcaa aatatcaccc ggtcggcaaa caaattctcg tccctgattt
     2881 ttcaccaccc cctgaccgcg aatggtgaga ttgagaatat aacctttcat tcccagcggt
     2941 cggtcgataa aaaaatcgag ataaccgttg gcctcaatcg gcgttaaacc cgccaccaga
     3001 tgggcattaa acgagtatcc cggcagcagg ggatcatttt gcgcttcagc catacttttc
     3061 atactcccgc cattcagaga agaaaccaat tgtccatatt gcatcagaca ttgccgtcac
     3121 tgcgtctttt actggctctt ctcgctaacc aaaccggtaa ccccgcttat taaaagcatt
     3181 ctgtaacaaa gcgggaccaa agccatgaca aaaacgcgta acaaaagtgt ctataatcac
     3241 ggcagaaaag tccacattga ttatttgcac ggcgtcacac tttgctatgc cataacattt
     3301 ttatccataa gattagcgga tcctacctga cgctttttat cgcaactctc tactgtttct
     3361 ccatacccgt ttttttgggc tagcaccgcc tatctcgtgt gagataggcg gagatacgaa
     3421 ctttaagaag gagatatacc atggataaga aatactcaat aggcttagat atcggcacaa
     3481 atagcgtcgg atgggcggtg atcactgatg aatataaggt tccgtctaaa aagttcaagg
     3541 ttctgggaaa tacagaccgc cacagtatca aaaaaaatct tataggggct cttttatttg
     3601 acagtggaga gacagcggaa gcgactcgtc tcaaacggac agctcgtaga aggtatacac
     3661 gtcggaagaa tcgtatttgt tatctacagg agattttttc aaatgagatg gcgaaagtag
     3721 atgatagttt ctttcatcga cttgaagagt cttttttggt ggaagaagac aagaagcatg
     3781 aacgtcatcc tatttttgga aatatagtag atgaagttgc ttatcatgag aaatatccaa
     3841 ctatctatca tctgcgaaaa aaattggtag attctactga taaagcggat ttgcgcttaa
     3901 tctatttggc cttagcgcat atgattaagt ttcgtggtca ttttttgatt gagggagatt
     3961 taaatcctga taatagtgat gtggacaaac tatttatcca gttggtacaa acctacaatc
     4021 aattatttga agaaaaccct attaacgcaa gtggagtaga tgctaaagcg attctttctg
     4081 cacgattgag taaatcaaga cgattagaaa atctcattgc tcagctcccc ggtgagaaga
     4141 aaaatggctt atttgggaat ctcattgctt tgtcattggg tttgacccct aattttaaat
     4201 caaattttga tttggcagaa gatgctaaat tacagctttc aaaagatact tacgatgatg
     4261 atttagataa tttattggcg caaattggag atcaatatgc tgatttgttt ttggcagcta
     4321 agaatttatc agatgctatt ttactttcag atatcctaag agtaaatact gaaataacta
     4381 aggctcccct atcagcttca atgattaaac gctacgatga acatcatcaa gacttgactc
     4441 ttttaaaagc tttagttcga caacaacttc cagaaaagta taaagaaatc ttttttgatc
     4501 aatcaaaaaa cggatatgca ggttatattg atgggggagc tagccaagaa gaattttata
     4561 aatttatcaa accaatttta gaaaaaatgg atggtactga ggaattattg gtgaaactaa
     4621 atcgtgaaga tttgctgcgc aagcaacgga cctttgacaa cggctctatt ccccatcaaa
     4681 ttcacttggg tgagctgcat gctattttga gaagacaaga agacttttat ccatttttaa
     4741 aagacaatcg tgagaagatt gaaaaaatct tgacttttcg aattccttat tatgttggtc
     4801 cattggcgcg tggcaatagt cgttttgcat ggatgactcg gaagtctgaa gaaacaatta
     4861 ccccatggaa ttttgaagaa gttgtcgata aaggtgcttc agctcaatca tttattgaac
     4921 gcatgacaaa ctttgataaa aatcttccaa atgaaaaagt actaccaaaa catagtttgc
     4981 tttatgagta ttttacggtt tataacgaat tgacaaaggt caaatatgtt actgaaggaa
     5041 tgcgaaaacc agcatttctt tcaggtgaac agaagaaagc cattgttgat ttactcttca
     5101 aaacaaatcg aaaagtaacc gttaagcaat taaaagaaga ttatttcaaa aaaatagaat
     5161 gttttgatag tgttgaaatt tcaggagttg aagatagatt taatgcttca ttaggtacct
     5221 accatgattt gctaaaaatt attaaagata aagatttttt ggataatgaa gaaaatgaag
     5281 atatcttaga ggatattgtt ttaacattga ccttatttga agatagggag atgattgagg
     5341 aaagacttaa aacatatgct cacctctttg atgataaggt gatgaaacag cttaaacgtc
     5401 gccgttatac tggttgggga cgtttgtctc gaaaattgat taatggtatt agggataagc
     5461 aatctggcaa aacaatatta gattttttga aatcagatgg ttttgccaat cgcaatttta
     5521 tgcagctgat ccatgatgat agtttgacat ttaaagaaga cattcaaaaa gcacaagtgt
     5581 ctggacaagg cgatagttta catgaacata ttgcaaattt agctggtagc cctgctatta
     5641 aaaaaggtat tttacagact gtaaaagttg ttgatgaatt ggtcaaagta atggggcggc
     5701 ataagccaga aaatatcgtt attgaaatgg cacgtgaaaa tcagacaact caaaagggcc
     5761 agaaaaattc gcgagagcgt atgaaacgaa tcgaagaagg tatcaaagaa ttaggaagtc
     5821 agattcttaa agagcatcct gttgaaaata ctcaattgca aaatgaaaag ctctatctct
     5881 attatctcca aaatggaaga gacatgtatg tggaccaaga attagatatt aatcgtttaa
     5941 gtgattatga tgtcgatcac attgttccac aaagtttcct taaagacgat tcaatagaca
     6001 ataaggtctt aacgcgttct gataaaaatc gtggtaaatc ggataacgtt ccaagtgaag
     6061 aagtagtcaa aaagatgaaa aactattgga gacaacttct aaacgccaag ttaatcactc
     6121 aacgtaagtt tgataattta acgaaagctg aacgtggagg tttgagtgaa cttgataaag
     6181 ctggttttat caaacgccaa ttggttgaaa ctcgccaaat cactaagcat gtggcacaaa
     6241 ttttggatag tcgcatgaat actaaatacg atgaaaatga taaacttatt cgagaggtta
     6301 aagtgattac cttaaaatct aaattagttt ctgacttccg aaaagatttc caattctata
     6361 aagtacgtga gattaacaat taccatcatg cccatgatgc gtatctaaat gccgtcgttg
     6421 gaactgcttt gattaagaaa tatccaaaac ttgaatcgga gtttgtctat ggtgattata
     6481 aagtttatga tgttcgtaaa atgattgcta agtctgagca agaaataggc aaagcaaccg
     6541 caaaatattt cttttactct aatatcatga acttcttcaa aacagaaatt acacttgcaa
     6601 atggagagat tcgcaaacgc cctctaatcg aaactaatgg ggaaactgga gaaattgtct
     6661 gggataaagg gcgagatttt gccacagtgc gcaaagtatt gtccatgccc caagtcaata
     6721 ttgtcaagaa aacagaagta cagacaggcg gattctccaa ggagtcaatt ttaccaaaaa
     6781 gaaattcgga caagcttatt gctcgtaaaa aagactggga tccaaaaaaa tatggtggtt
     6841 ttgatagtcc aacggtagct tattcagtcc tagtggttgc taaggtggaa aaagggaaat
     6901 cgaagaagtt aaaatccgtt aaagagttac tagggatcac aattatggaa agaagttcct
     6961 ttgaaaaaaa tccgattgac tttttagaag ctaaaggata taaggaagtt aaaaaagact
     7021 taatcattaa actacctaaa tatagtcttt ttgagttaga aaacggtcgt aaacggatgc
     7081 tggctagtgc cggagaatta caaaaaggaa atgagctggc tctgccaagc aaatatgtga
     7141 attttttata tttagctagt cattatgaaa agttgaaggg tagtccagaa gataacgaac
     7201 aaaaacaatt gtttgtggag cagcataagc attatttaga tgagattatt gagcaaatca
     7261 gtgaattttc taagcgtgtt attttagcag atgccaattt agataaagtt cttagtgcat
     7321 ataacaaaca tagagacaaa ccaatacgtg aacaagcaga aaatattatt catttattta
     7381 cgttgacgaa tcttggagct cccgctgctt ttaaatattt tgatacaaca attgatcgta
     7441 aacgatatac gtctacaaaa gaagttttag atgccactct tatccatcaa tccatcactg
     7501 gtctttatga aacacgcatt gatttgagtc agctaggagg tgactgatct agagaattcg
     7561 tcaacgaatt caagcttgat atcattcagg acgagcctca gactccagcg taactggact
     7621 gaaaacaaac taaagcgccc ttgtggcgct ttagttttgt tccgcggcca ccggctggct
     7681 cgcttcgctc ggcccgtgga caaccctgct ggacaagctg atggacaggc tgcgcctgcc
     7741 cacgagcttg accacaggga ttgcccaccg gctacccagc cttcgaccac atacccaccg
     7801 gctccaactg cgcggcctgc ggccttgccc catcaatttt tttaattttc tctggggaaa
     7861 agcctccggc ctgcggcctg cgcgcttcgc ttgccggttg gacacca
//
