# Supplementary material for: When good guides go bad: empirical evaluation of all unique Cas9 protospacers in E. coli reveal widespread functionality and rules for gRNA design
Source: bioRxiv preprint, doi:10.1101/2025.05.23.651106, version 3 (2025-07-28)
Supplement: SupplementalMaterialAndData [file 651106_file03.zip › PlasmidMaps/pWGA130.gb]

LOCUS       pWGA130                 2584 bp    DNA     circular UNA 11-NOV-2022
DEFINITION  positive control (galK) gRNA in pSS9 vector.
ACCESSION   urn.local.5g6.r-fja1r2u
VERSION     urn.local.5g6.r-fja1r2u
KEYWORDS    .
SOURCE      
  ORGANISM  .
FEATURES             Location/Qualifiers
     promoter        16..50
                     /note="bacterial promoter (Registry of Standard Biological
                      Parts BBa_J23119) modified to end with an SpeI site"
                     /note="Derived using Geneious Prime 2022.2.2 'Annotate
                     from Database' based on nucleotide similarity"
                     /Transferred_From="pWGA129"
                     /Transferred_Similarity="100.00%"
                     /Primary_Match="100.00%; Adjusted-Interval-0:0/0;
                     J23119(SpeI) promoter (<a
                     href=""urn:local:.:w-fh9tgci"">pWGA129</a>)"
                     /Alternative_Match="100.00%; Adjusted-Interval-0:0/0;
                     J23119(SpeI) promoter (<a
                     href=""urn:local:.:v-fh9tgci"">pWGA128</a>)"
                     /Alternative_Match="100.00%; Adjusted-Interval-0:0/0;
                     J23119(SpeI) promoter (<a
                     href=""urn:local:.:1c-fh9tvss"">pWGA130</a>)"
                     /label="J23119(SpeI) promoter"
     primer_bind     complement(22..50)
                     /created_by="5g6"
                     /Sequence="ACTAGTATTATACCTAGGACTGAGCTAGC"
                     /Tm_(binding_region)="60.8"
                     /Tm_(with_extension)="66.1"
                     /%GC_(binding_region)="41.4"
                     /%GC_(with_extension)="44.9"
                     /Hairpin_Tm_(with_extension)="None"
                     /Self_Dimer_Tm_(with_extension)="14.7"
                     /Extension="ATACTACCGTCTATGCCGCA"
                     /modified_by="5g6"
                     /note="Derived using Geneious Prime 2022.2.2 'Annotate
                     from Database' based on nucleotide similarity"
                     /Transferred_From="pWGA129"
                     /Transferred_Similarity="100.00%"
                     /Primary_Match="100.00%; Adjusted-Interval-0:0/0;  (<a
                     href=""urn:local:.:w-fh9tgci"">pWGA129</a>)"
                     /Alternative_Match="100.00%; Adjusted-Interval-0:0/0;  (<a
                     href=""urn:local:.:v-fh9tgci"">pWGA128</a>)"
                     /Alternative_Match="100.00%; Adjusted-Interval-0:0/0;  (<a
                     href=""urn:local:.:1c-fh9tvss"">pWGA130</a>)"
                     /label
     Spacer          51..70
                     /created_by="5g6"
                     /note="Derived using Geneious Prime 2022.2.2 'Annotate
                     from Database' based on nucleotide similarity"
                     /Transferred_From="pWGA130"
                     /Transferred_Similarity="100.00%"
                     /Primary_Match="100.00%; Adjusted-Interval-0:0/0; galK (<a
                     href=""urn:local:.:1c-fh9tvss"">pWGA130</a>)"
                     /label="galK"
     primer_bind     71..105
                     /created_by="5g6"
                     /Sequence="GTTTTAGAGCTAGAAATAGCAAGTTAAAATAAGGC"
                     /Tm_(binding_region)="62.0"
                     /Tm_(with_extension)="66.0"
                     /%GC_(binding_region)="31.4"
                     /%GC_(with_extension)="38.2"
                     /Hairpin_Tm_(with_extension)="34.1"
                     /Self_Dimer_Tm_(with_extension)="None"
                     /Extension="TGCGGCATAGACGGTAGTAT"
                     /modified_by="5g6"
                     /note="Derived using Geneious Prime 2022.2.2 'Annotate
                     from Database' based on nucleotide similarity"
                     /Transferred_From="pWGA129"
                     /Transferred_Similarity="100.00%"
                     /Primary_Match="100.00%; Adjusted-Interval-0:0/0;  (<a
                     href=""urn:local:.:w-fh9tgci"">pWGA129</a>)"
                     /Alternative_Match="100.00%; Adjusted-Interval-0:0/0;  (<a
                     href=""urn:local:.:v-fh9tgci"">pWGA128</a>)"
                     /Alternative_Match="100.00%; Adjusted-Interval-0:0/0;  (<a
                     href=""urn:local:.:1c-fh9tvss"">pWGA130</a>)"
                     /label
     misc_RNA        71..146
                     /note="guide RNA scaffold for the Streptococcus pyogenes 
                     CRISPR/Cas9 system"
                     /note="Derived using Geneious Prime 2022.2.2 'Annotate
                     from Database' based on nucleotide similarity"
                     /Transferred_From="pWGA129"
                     /Transferred_Similarity="100.00%"
                     /Primary_Match="100.00%; Adjusted-Interval-0:0/0; gRNA
                     scaffold (<a href=""urn:local:.:w-fh9tgci"">pWGA129</a>)"
                     /Alternative_Match="100.00%; Adjusted-Interval-0:0/0; gRNA
                     scaffold (<a href=""urn:local:.:v-fh9tgci"">pWGA128</a>)"
                     /Alternative_Match="100.00%; Adjusted-Interval-0:0/0; gRNA
                     scaffold (<a href=""urn:local:.:1c-fh9tvss"">pWGA130</a>)"
                     /Alternative_Match="100.00%; Adjusted-Interval-0:0/0; gRNA
                     scaffold (<a href=""urn:local:.:1s-f0jxnth"">pWGA5</a>)"
                     /label="gRNA scaffold"
     misc_feature    161..438
                     /created_by="5g6"
                     /modified_by="5g6"
                     /note="Derived using Geneious Prime 2022.2.2 'Annotate
                     from Database' based on nucleotide similarity"
                     /Transferred_From="pWGA129"
                     /Transferred_Similarity="99.64%"
                     /Primary_Match="99.64%; Adjusted-Interval-0:0/0;
                     toBeDeleted (<a
                     href=""urn:local:.:w-fh9tgci"">pWGA129</a>)"
                     /Alternative_Match="99.64%; Adjusted-Interval-0:0/0;
                     toBeDeleted (<a
                     href=""urn:local:.:v-fh9tgci"">pWGA128</a>)"
                     /Alternative_Match="99.64%; Adjusted-Interval-0:0/0;
                     toBeDeleted (<a
                     href=""urn:local:.:1c-fh9tvss"">pWGA130</a>)"
                     /label="toBeDeleted"
     primer_bind     complement(285..302)
                     /note="For vectors with E. coli araBAD promoter, reverse 
                     primer"
                     /note="Derived using Geneious Prime 2022.2.2 'Annotate
                     from Database' based on nucleotide similarity"
                     /Transferred_From="pWGA129"
                     /Transferred_Similarity="100.00%"
                     /Primary_Match="100.00%; Adjusted-Interval-0:0/0; pBAD
                     Reverse (<a href=""urn:local:.:w-fh9tgci"">pWGA129</a>)"
                     /Alternative_Match="100.00%; Adjusted-Interval-0:0/0; pBAD
                     Reverse (<a href=""urn:local:.:v-fh9tgci"">pWGA128</a>)"
                     /Alternative_Match="100.00%; Adjusted-Interval-0:0/0; pBAD
                     Reverse (<a href=""urn:local:.:1c-fh9tvss"">pWGA130</a>)"
                     /label="pBAD Reverse"
     terminator      455..501
                     /note="transcription terminator T1 from the E. coli rrnB 
                     gene"
                     /note="Derived using Geneious Prime 2022.2.2 'Annotate
                     from Database' based on nucleotide similarity"
                     /Transferred_From="pWGA129"
                     /Transferred_Similarity="100.00%"
                     /Primary_Match="100.00%; Adjusted-Interval-0:0/0; rrnB T1
                     terminator (<a
                     href=""urn:local:.:w-fh9tgci"">pWGA129</a>)"
                     /Alternative_Match="100.00%; Adjusted-Interval-0:0/0; rrnB
                     T1 terminator (<a
                     href=""urn:local:.:v-fh9tgci"">pWGA128</a>)"
                     /Alternative_Match="100.00%; Adjusted-Interval-0:0/0; rrnB
                     T1 terminator (<a
                     href=""urn:local:.:1c-fh9tvss"">pWGA130</a>)"
                     /label="rrnB T1 terminator"
     primer_bind     complement(549..568)
                     /Tm=58
                     /Sequence="GAGTCAGTGAGCGAGGAAGC"
                     /Description="<html><body></body></html>"
                     /X-Transferred_From="pDJP43 - polyattP TS"
                     /X-Transferred_Similarity="100.00%"
                     /X-Primary_Match="100.00%; Adjusted-Interval-0:0/0;
                     oMTV433 (<a href=""urn:local:.:96-ep49w1q"">pDJP43 -
                     polyattP TS</a>)"
                     /X-Alternative_Match="100.00%; Adjusted-Interval-0:0/0;
                     oMTV433 (<a href=""urn:local:.:8o-ep49w1j"">pDJP39 - ts
                     ori 09:10 mutant</a>)"
                     /X-Alternative_Match="100.00%; Adjusted-Interval-0:0/0;
                     oMTV433 (<a href=""urn:local:.:8l-ep49w1g"">pDJP38 - ts
                     ori 07:08 mutant</a>)"
                     /X-Alternative_Match="100.00%; Adjusted-Interval-0:0/0;
                     oMTV433 (<a href=""urn:local:.:8x-ep49w1n"">pDJP40 - ts
                     ori quad mutant</a>)"
                     /X-Alternative_Match="100.00%; Adjusted-Interval-0:0/0;
                     oMTV433 (<a href=""urn:local:.:8i-ep49w1f"">pDJP37 - ts
                     ori 07 mut + GFP</a>)"
                     /note="Derived using Geneious Prime 2022.2.2 'Annotate
                     from Database' based on nucleotide similarity"
                     /Transferred_From="pWGA105"
                     /Transferred_Similarity="100.00%"
                     /Primary_Match="100.00%; Adjusted-Interval-0:0/0; oMTV433
                     (<a href=""urn:local:.:11-fg4vuqd"">pWGA105</a>)"
                     /Alternative_Match="100.00%; Adjusted-Interval-0:0/0;
                     oMTV433 (<a href=""urn:local:.:1s-fg4w6uw"">pWGA108</a>)"
                     /label="oMTV433"
     primer_bind     complement(554..571)
                     /Tm=58
                     /Sequence="AGCGAGTCAGTGAGCGAG"
                     /Description="L4440 vector, forward primer"
                     /note="Derived using Geneious Prime 2022.2.2 'Annotate
                     from Database' based on nucleotide similarity"
                     /Transferred_From="pWGA21"
                     /Transferred_Similarity="100.00%"
                     /Primary_Match="100.00%; Adjusted-Interval-0:0/0; L4440
                     (<a href=""urn:local:.:fj-ezomkjm"">pWGA21</a>)"
                     /Alternative_Match="100.00%; Adjusted-Interval-0:0/0;
                     L4440 (<a href=""urn:local:.:jt-ezooj3g"">pWGA36</a>)"
                     /Alternative_Match="100.00%; Adjusted-Interval-0:0/0;
                     L4440 (<a href=""urn:local:.:ix-ezonsyf"">pWGA46</a>)"
                     /Alternative_Match="100.00%; Adjusted-Interval-0:0/0;
                     L4440 (<a href=""urn:local:.:b1-ezom0hs"">pWGA87</a>)"
                     /Alternative_Match="100.00%; Adjusted-Interval-0:0/0;
                     L4440 (<a href=""urn:local:.:av-ezom0hr"">pWGA81</a>)"
                     /Alternative_Match="100.00%; Adjusted-Interval-0:0/0;
                     L4440 (<a href=""urn:local:.:a9-ezom0hm"">pWGA59</a>)"
                     /Alternative_Match="100.00%; Adjusted-Interval-0:0/0;
                     L4440 (<a href=""urn:local:.:bf-ezom0hu"">pWGA101</a>)"
                     /Alternative_Match="100.00%; Adjusted-Interval-0:0/0;
                     L4440 (<a href=""urn:local:.:11-fg4vuqd"">pWGA105</a>)"
                     /Alternative_Match="100.00%; Adjusted-Interval-0:0/0;
                     L4440 (<a href=""urn:local:.:ac-ezom0hm"">pWGA62</a>)"
                     /Alternative_Match="100.00%; Adjusted-Interval-0:0/0;
                     L4440 (<a href=""urn:local:.:an-ezom0hp"">pWGA73</a>)"
                     /label="L4440"
     rep_origin      666..1339
                     /snapgene_direction="RIGHT"
                     /X-Transferred_From="pDJP41 - DJP_polyattB for integration
                     @ tdk"
                     /X-Transferred_Similarity="99.70%"
                     /X-Primary_Match="99.70%; Adjusted-Interval-0:0/0; pUC
                     origin (<a href=""urn:local:.:90-ep49w1o"">pDJP41 -
                     DJP_polyattB for integration @ tdk</a>)"
                     /note="Derived using Geneious Prime 2022.2.2 'Annotate
                     from Database' based on nucleotide similarity"
                     /Transferred_From="pWGA105"
                     /Transferred_Similarity="99.85%"
                     /Primary_Match="99.85%; Adjusted-Interval-0:0/0; pUC
                     origin (<a href=""urn:local:.:11-fg4vuqd"">pWGA105</a>)"
                     /Alternative_Match="99.85%; Adjusted-Interval-0:0/0; pUC
                     origin (<a href=""urn:local:.:hq-ezomtvd"">pWGA30</a>)"
                     /Alternative_Match="99.85%; Adjusted-Interval-0:0/0; pUC
                     origin (<a href=""urn:local:.:1s-fg4w6uw"">pWGA108</a>)"
                     /Alternative_Match="99.85%; Adjusted-Interval-0:0/0; pUC
                     origin (<a href=""urn:local:.:hp-ezomtvc"">pWGA29</a>)"
                     /Alternative_Match="99.85%; Adjusted-Interval-0:0/0; pUC
                     origin (<a href=""urn:local:.:hr-ezomtvd"">pWGA31</a>)"
                     /Alternative_Match="99.85%; Adjusted-Interval-0:0/0; pUC
                     origin (<a href=""urn:local:.:ho-ezomtvc"">pWGA28</a>)"
                     /label="pUC origin"
     primer_bind     685..707
                     /Tm=58
                     /Sequence="AAAAGGCCAGGAACCGTAAAAAG"
                     /Description="<html><body></body></html>"
                     /X-Transferred_From="pDJP43 - polyattP TS"
                     /X-Transferred_Similarity="100.00%"
                     /X-Primary_Match="100.00%; Adjusted-Interval-0:0/0; oMTV81
                     (<a href=""urn:local:.:96-ep49w1q"">pDJP43 - polyattP
                     TS</a>)"
                     /X-Alternative_Match="100.00%; Adjusted-Interval-0:0/0;
                     oMTV81 (<a href=""urn:local:.:8o-ep49w1j"">pDJP39 - ts ori
                     09:10 mutant</a>)"
                     /X-Alternative_Match="100.00%; Adjusted-Interval-0:0/0;
                     oMTV81 (<a href=""urn:local:.:8l-ep49w1g"">pDJP38 - ts ori
                     07:08 mutant</a>)"
                     /X-Alternative_Match="100.00%; Adjusted-Interval-0:0/0;
                     oMTV81 (<a href=""urn:local:.:8x-ep49w1n"">pDJP40 - ts ori
                     quad mutant</a>)"
                     /X-Alternative_Match="100.00%; Adjusted-Interval-0:0/0;
                     oMTV81 (<a href=""urn:local:.:2r-ep49vxj"">pDJP10</a>)"
                     /X-Alternative_Match="100.00%; Adjusted-Interval-0:0/0;
                     oMTV81 (<a href=""urn:local:.:8i-ep49w1f"">pDJP37 - ts ori
                     07 mut + GFP</a>)"
                     /note="Derived using Geneious Prime 2022.2.2 'Annotate
                     from Database' based on nucleotide similarity"
                     /Transferred_From="pWGA105"
                     /Transferred_Similarity="100.00%"
                     /Primary_Match="100.00%; Adjusted-Interval-0:0/0; oMTV81
                     (<a href=""urn:local:.:11-fg4vuqd"">pWGA105</a>)"
                     /Alternative_Match="100.00%; Adjusted-Interval-0:0/0;
                     oMTV81 (<a href=""urn:local:.:1s-fg4w6uw"">pWGA108</a>)"
                     /label="oMTV81"
     primer_bind     700..728
                     /Tm=66
                     /Sequence="GTAAAAAGGCCGCGTTGCTGGCGTTTTTC"
                     /Description="<html><body></body></html>"
                     /X-Transferred_From="pDJP43 - polyattP TS"
                     /X-Transferred_Similarity="100.00%"
                     /X-Primary_Match="100.00%; Adjusted-Interval-0:0/0;
                     oMTV350 (<a href=""urn:local:.:96-ep49w1q"">pDJP43 -
                     polyattP TS</a>)"
                     /X-Alternative_Match="100.00%; Adjusted-Interval-0:0/0;
                     oMTV350 (<a href=""urn:local:.:8o-ep49w1j"">pDJP39 - ts
                     ori 09:10 mutant</a>)"
                     /X-Alternative_Match="100.00%; Adjusted-Interval-0:0/0;
                     oMTV350 (<a href=""urn:local:.:8l-ep49w1g"">pDJP38 - ts
                     ori 07:08 mutant</a>)"
                     /X-Alternative_Match="100.00%; Adjusted-Interval-0:0/0;
                     oMTV350 (<a href=""urn:local:.:8x-ep49w1n"">pDJP40 - ts
                     ori quad mutant</a>)"
                     /X-Alternative_Match="100.00%; Adjusted-Interval-0:0/0;
                     oMTV350 (<a href=""urn:local:.:2r-ep49vxj"">pDJP10</a>)"
                     /X-Alternative_Match="100.00%; Adjusted-Interval-0:0/0;
                     oMTV350 (<a href=""urn:local:.:8i-ep49w1f"">pDJP37 - ts
                     ori 07 mut + GFP</a>)"
                     /note="Derived using Geneious Prime 2022.2.2 'Annotate
                     from Database' based on nucleotide similarity"
                     /Transferred_From="pWGA105"
                     /Transferred_Similarity="100.00%"
                     /Primary_Match="100.00%; Adjusted-Interval-0:0/0; oMTV350
                     (<a href=""urn:local:.:11-fg4vuqd"">pWGA105</a>)"
                     /Alternative_Match="100.00%; Adjusted-Interval-0:0/0;
                     oMTV350 (<a href=""urn:local:.:1s-fg4w6uw"">pWGA108</a>)"
                     /label="oMTV350"
     primer_bind     complement(770..789)
                     /Tm=46
                     /Sequence="TTCGCCACCACTGATTTGAG"
                     /Mismatch_Positions="=========A====T====="
                     /Mismatches=2
                     /Description="<html><body></body></html>"
                     /X-Transferred_From="pDJP43 - polyattP TS"
                     /X-Transferred_Similarity="100.00%"
                     /X-Primary_Match="100.00%; Adjusted-Interval-0:0/0;
                     oMTV434 (<a href=""urn:local:.:96-ep49w1q"">pDJP43 -
                     polyattP TS</a>)"
                     /X-Alternative_Match="100.00%; Adjusted-Interval-0:0/0;
                     oMTV434 (<a href=""urn:local:.:8o-ep49w1j"">pDJP39 - ts
                     ori 09:10 mutant</a>)"
                     /X-Alternative_Match="100.00%; Adjusted-Interval-0:0/0;
                     oMTV434 (<a href=""urn:local:.:8l-ep49w1g"">pDJP38 - ts
                     ori 07:08 mutant</a>)"
                     /X-Alternative_Match="100.00%; Adjusted-Interval-0:0/0;
                     oMTV434 (<a href=""urn:local:.:8x-ep49w1n"">pDJP40 - ts
                     ori quad mutant</a>)"
                     /X-Alternative_Match="100.00%; Adjusted-Interval-0:0/0;
                     oMTV434 (<a href=""urn:local:.:8i-ep49w1f"">pDJP37 - ts
                     ori 07 mut + GFP</a>)"
                     /note="Derived using Geneious Prime 2022.2.2 'Annotate
                     from Database' based on nucleotide similarity"
                     /Transferred_From="pWGA105"
                     /Transferred_Similarity="100.00%"
                     /Primary_Match="100.00%; Adjusted-Interval-0:0/0; oMTV434
                     (<a href=""urn:local:.:11-fg4vuqd"">pWGA105</a>)"
                     /Alternative_Match="100.00%; Adjusted-Interval-0:0/0;
                     oMTV434 (<a href=""urn:local:.:1s-fg4w6uw"">pWGA108</a>)"
                     /label="oMTV434"
     primer_bind     complement(805..824)
                     /Tm=56
                     /Sequence="GGGAAACGCCTGGTATCTTT"
                     /Description="pBR322 origin, forward primer"
                     /note="Derived using Geneious Prime 2022.2.2 'Annotate
                     from Database' based on nucleotide similarity"
                     /Transferred_From="pWGA21"
                     /Transferred_Similarity="100.00%"
                     /Primary_Match="100.00%; Adjusted-Interval-0:0/0;
                     pBR322ori-F (<a
                     href=""urn:local:.:fj-ezomkjm"">pWGA21</a>)"
                     /Alternative_Match="100.00%; Adjusted-Interval-0:0/0;
                     pBR322ori-F (<a
                     href=""urn:local:.:jt-ezooj3g"">pWGA36</a>)"
                     /Alternative_Match="100.00%; Adjusted-Interval-0:0/0;
                     pBR322ori-F (<a
                     href=""urn:local:.:ix-ezonsyf"">pWGA46</a>)"
                     /Alternative_Match="100.00%; Adjusted-Interval-0:0/0;
                     pBR322ori-F (<a
                     href=""urn:local:.:b1-ezom0hs"">pWGA87</a>)"
                     /Alternative_Match="100.00%; Adjusted-Interval-0:0/0;
                     pBR322ori-F (<a
                     href=""urn:local:.:av-ezom0hr"">pWGA81</a>)"
                     /Alternative_Match="100.00%; Adjusted-Interval-0:0/0;
                     pBR322ori-F (<a
                     href=""urn:local:.:a9-ezom0hm"">pWGA59</a>)"
                     /Alternative_Match="100.00%; Adjusted-Interval-0:0/0;
                     pBR322ori-F (<a
                     href=""urn:local:.:bf-ezom0hu"">pWGA101</a>)"
                     /Alternative_Match="100.00%; Adjusted-Interval-0:0/0;
                     pBR322ori-F (<a
                     href=""urn:local:.:11-fg4vuqd"">pWGA105</a>)"
                     /Alternative_Match="100.00%; Adjusted-Interval-0:0/0;
                     pBR322ori-F (<a
                     href=""urn:local:.:ac-ezom0hm"">pWGA62</a>)"
                     /Alternative_Match="100.00%; Adjusted-Interval-0:0/0;
                     pBR322ori-F (<a
                     href=""urn:local:.:an-ezom0hp"">pWGA73</a>)"
                     /label="pBR322ori-F"
     misc_feature    807..824
                     /ApEinfo_revcolor="#c6c9d1"
                     /ApEinfo_fwdcolor="#c6c9d1"
                     /note="Derived using Geneious Prime 2022.1.1 'Annotate
                     from Database' based on nucleotide similarity"
                     /X-Transferred_From="pMRW005"
                     /X-Transferred_Similarity="100.00%"
                     /X-Primary_Match="100.00%; Adjusted-Interval-0:0/0; NJ152
                     (<a href=""urn:local:.:2u-eihvalf"">pMRW005</a>)"
                     /X-Alternative_Match="100.00%; Adjusted-Interval-0:0/0;
                     NJ152 (<a href=""urn:local:.:5e-efl433r"">pMRW005 PCR
                     Product 2</a>)"
                     /X-Alternative_Match="100.00%; Adjusted-Interval-0:0/0;
                     NJ152 (pMRW004v2 (digested by NotI) Fragment 2)"
                     /X-Alternative_Match="100.00%; Adjusted-Interval-0:0/0;
                     NJ152 (<a
                     href=""urn:local:.:1j-eihuotk"">pMRW005v2.A</a>)"
                     /X-Alternative_Match="100.00%; Adjusted-Interval-0:0/0;
                     NJ152 (<a href=""urn:local:.:m-eihjgkb"">pMRW004v2</a>)"
                     /X-Alternative_Match="100.00%; Adjusted-Interval-0:0/0;
                     NJ152 (<a href=""urn:local:.:g-ed9sa2b"">pMRW005</a>)"
                     /X-Alternative_Match="100.00%; Adjusted-Interval-0:0/0;
                     NJ152 (<a href=""urn:local:.:5k-efl45ve"">pWGA27</a>)"
                     /X-Alternative_Match="100.00%; Adjusted-Interval-0:0/0;
                     NJ152 (pMRW005v2 (digested by NotI, BamHI) Fragment 2)"
                     /X-Alternative_Match="100.00%; Adjusted-Interval-0:0/0;
                     NJ152 (pMRW005 (digested by NotI, BamHI) Fragment 3)"
                     /X-Alternative_Match="100.00%; Adjusted-Interval-0:0/0;
                     NJ152 (pMRW004 (digested by NotI, BamHI) Fragment 4)"
                     /note="Derived using Geneious Prime 2022.2.2 'Annotate
                     from Database' based on nucleotide similarity"
                     /Transferred_From="pWGA87"
                     /Transferred_Similarity="100.00%"
                     /Primary_Match="100.00%; Adjusted-Interval-0:0/0; NJ152
                     (<a href=""urn:local:.:b1-ezom0hs"">pWGA87</a>)"
                     /Alternative_Match="100.00%; Adjusted-Interval-0:0/0;
                     NJ152 (<a href=""urn:local:.:av-ezom0hr"">pWGA81</a>)"
                     /Alternative_Match="100.00%; Adjusted-Interval-0:0/0;
                     NJ152 (<a href=""urn:local:.:a9-ezom0hm"">pWGA59</a>)"
                     /Alternative_Match="100.00%; Adjusted-Interval-0:0/0;
                     NJ152 (<a href=""urn:local:.:bf-ezom0hu"">pWGA101</a>)"
                     /Alternative_Match="100.00%; Adjusted-Interval-0:0/0;
                     NJ152 (<a href=""urn:local:.:ac-ezom0hm"">pWGA62</a>)"
                     /Alternative_Match="100.00%; Adjusted-Interval-0:0/0;
                     NJ152 (<a href=""urn:local:.:fn-ezomkjn"">pWGA26</a>)"
                     /Alternative_Match="100.00%; Adjusted-Interval-0:0/0;
                     NJ152 (<a href=""urn:local:.:an-ezom0hp"">pWGA73</a>)"
                     /Alternative_Match="100.00%; Adjusted-Interval-0:0/0;
                     NJ152 (<a href=""urn:local:.:bb-ezom0hu"">pWGA97</a>)"
                     /Alternative_Match="100.00%; Adjusted-Interval-0:0/0;
                     NJ152 (<a href=""urn:local:.:b5-ezom0hs"">pWGA91</a>)"
                     /Alternative_Match="100.00%; Adjusted-Interval-0:0/0;
                     NJ152 (<a href=""urn:local:.:a1-ezom0hk"">pWGA51</a>)"
                     /label="NJ152"
     misc_feature    1314..1448
                     /note="Region on donor sequence (pMU102 - Ts mutation
                     annotations 2): 1..3568"
                     /note="/feature_type=Insertion"
                     /X-Transferred_From="pDJP43 - polyattP TS"
                     /X-Transferred_Similarity="100.00%"
                     /X-Primary_Match="100.00%; Adjusted-Interval-0:0/0; pMU102
                     - Ts mutation annotations 2 (<a
                     href=""urn:local:.:96-ep49w1q"">pDJP43 - polyattP TS</a>)"
                     /note="Derived using Geneious Prime 2022.2.2 'Annotate
                     from Database' based on nucleotide similarity"
                     /Transferred_From="pWGA105"
                     /Transferred_Similarity="100.00%"
                     /Primary_Match="100.00%; Adjusted-Interval-0:0/0; pMU102 -
                     Ts mutation annotations 2 (<a
                     href=""urn:local:.:11-fg4vuqd"">pWGA105</a>)"
                     /Alternative_Match="100.00%; Adjusted-Interval-0:0/0;
                     pMU102 - Ts mutation annotations 2 (<a
                     href=""urn:local:.:1s-fg4w6uw"">pWGA108</a>)"
                     /label="pMU102 - Ts mutation annotations 2"
     primer_bind     1331..1348
                     /Tm=58
                     /Sequence="TTCTACGGGGTCTGACGC"
                     /Description="<html><body></body></html>"
                     /X-Transferred_From="pDJP43 - polyattP TS"
                     /X-Transferred_Similarity="100.00%"
                     /X-Primary_Match="100.00%; Adjusted-Interval-0:0/0; oMTV82
                     (<a href=""urn:local:.:96-ep49w1q"">pDJP43 - polyattP
                     TS</a>)"
                     /X-Alternative_Match="100.00%; Adjusted-Interval-0:0/0;
                     oMTV82 (<a href=""urn:local:.:8o-ep49w1j"">pDJP39 - ts ori
                     09:10 mutant</a>)"
                     /X-Alternative_Match="100.00%; Adjusted-Interval-0:0/0;
                     oMTV82 (<a href=""urn:local:.:8l-ep49w1g"">pDJP38 - ts ori
                     07:08 mutant</a>)"
                     /X-Alternative_Match="100.00%; Adjusted-Interval-0:0/0;
                     oMTV82 (<a href=""urn:local:.:8x-ep49w1n"">pDJP40 - ts ori
                     quad mutant</a>)"
                     /X-Alternative_Match="100.00%; Adjusted-Interval-0:0/0;
                     oMTV82 (<a href=""urn:local:.:2r-ep49vxj"">pDJP10</a>)"
                     /X-Alternative_Match="100.00%; Adjusted-Interval-0:0/0;
                     oMTV82 (<a href=""urn:local:.:8i-ep49w1f"">pDJP37 - ts ori
                     07 mut + GFP</a>)"
                     /note="Derived using Geneious Prime 2022.2.2 'Annotate
                     from Database' based on nucleotide similarity"
                     /Transferred_From="pWGA105"
                     /Transferred_Similarity="100.00%"
                     /Primary_Match="100.00%; Adjusted-Interval-0:0/0; oMTV82
                     (<a href=""urn:local:.:11-fg4vuqd"">pWGA105</a>)"
                     /Alternative_Match="100.00%; Adjusted-Interval-0:0/0;
                     oMTV82 (<a href=""urn:local:.:1s-fg4w6uw"">pWGA108</a>)"
                     /label="oMTV82"
     primer_bind     complement(1331..1348)
                     /Tm=57
                     /Sequence="GCGTCAGACCCCGTAGAA"
                     /Description="<html><body></body></html>"
                     /X-Transferred_From="pDJP43 - polyattP TS"
                     /X-Transferred_Similarity="100.00%"
                     /X-Primary_Match="100.00%; Adjusted-Interval-0:0/0; oMTV83
                     (<a href=""urn:local:.:96-ep49w1q"">pDJP43 - polyattP
                     TS</a>)"
                     /X-Alternative_Match="100.00%; Adjusted-Interval-0:0/0;
                     oMTV83 (<a href=""urn:local:.:8o-ep49w1j"">pDJP39 - ts ori
                     09:10 mutant</a>)"
                     /X-Alternative_Match="100.00%; Adjusted-Interval-0:0/0;
                     oMTV83 (<a href=""urn:local:.:8l-ep49w1g"">pDJP38 - ts ori
                     07:08 mutant</a>)"
                     /X-Alternative_Match="100.00%; Adjusted-Interval-0:0/0;
                     oMTV83 (<a href=""urn:local:.:8x-ep49w1n"">pDJP40 - ts ori
                     quad mutant</a>)"
                     /X-Alternative_Match="100.00%; Adjusted-Interval-0:0/0;
                     oMTV83 (<a href=""urn:local:.:2r-ep49vxj"">pDJP10</a>)"
                     /X-Alternative_Match="100.00%; Adjusted-Interval-0:0/0;
                     oMTV83 (<a href=""urn:local:.:8i-ep49w1f"">pDJP37 - ts ori
                     07 mut + GFP</a>)"
                     /note="Derived using Geneious Prime 2022.2.2 'Annotate
                     from Database' based on nucleotide similarity"
                     /Transferred_From="pWGA105"
                     /Transferred_Similarity="100.00%"
                     /Primary_Match="100.00%; Adjusted-Interval-0:0/0; oMTV83
                     (<a href=""urn:local:.:11-fg4vuqd"">pWGA105</a>)"
                     /Alternative_Match="100.00%; Adjusted-Interval-0:0/0;
                     oMTV83 (<a href=""urn:local:.:1s-fg4w6uw"">pWGA108</a>)"
                     /label="oMTV83"
     primer_bind     1346..1369
                     /Tm=62
                     /Sequence="CGCTCAGTGGAACGAAAACTCACG"
                     /X-Transferred_From="pDJP43 - polyattP TS"
                     /X-Transferred_Similarity="100.00%"
                     /X-Primary_Match="100.00%; Adjusted-Interval-0:0/0; XD109
                     (<a href=""urn:local:.:96-ep49w1q"">pDJP43 - polyattP
                     TS</a>)"
                     /X-Alternative_Match="100.00%; Adjusted-Interval-0:0/0;
                     XD109 (<a href=""urn:local:.:8o-ep49w1j"">pDJP39 - ts ori
                     09:10 mutant</a>)"
                     /X-Alternative_Match="100.00%; Adjusted-Interval-0:0/0;
                     XD109 (<a href=""urn:local:.:8l-ep49w1g"">pDJP38 - ts ori
                     07:08 mutant</a>)"
                     /X-Alternative_Match="100.00%; Adjusted-Interval-0:0/0;
                     XD109 (<a href=""urn:local:.:8x-ep49w1n"">pDJP40 - ts ori
                     quad mutant</a>)"
                     /X-Alternative_Match="100.00%; Adjusted-Interval-0:0/0;
                     XD109 (<a href=""urn:local:.:8i-ep49w1f"">pDJP37 - ts ori
                     07 mut + GFP</a>)"
                     /note="Derived using Geneious Prime 2022.2.2 'Annotate
                     from Database' based on nucleotide similarity"
                     /Transferred_From="pWGA105"
                     /Transferred_Similarity="100.00%"
                     /Primary_Match="100.00%; Adjusted-Interval-0:0/0; XD109
                     (<a href=""urn:local:.:11-fg4vuqd"">pWGA105</a>)"
                     /Alternative_Match="100.00%; Adjusted-Interval-0:0/0;
                     XD109 (<a href=""urn:local:.:1s-fg4w6uw"">pWGA108</a>)"
                     /label="XD109"
     primer_bind     complement(1386..1416)
                     /Tm=58
                     /Sequence="TCTAGGTGAAGATCCTTTTTGATAATCTCAT"
                     /X-Transferred_From="pDJP60"
                     /X-Transferred_Similarity="100.00%"
                     /X-Primary_Match="100.00%; Adjusted-Interval-0:0/0; Primer
                     2 (<a href=""urn:local:.:ar-ep49w2g"">pDJP60</a>)"
                     /X-Alternative_Match="100.00%; Adjusted-Interval-0:0/0;
                     Primer 2 (<a href=""urn:local:.:b0-ep49w2j"">pDJP63</a>)"
                     /note="Derived using Geneious Prime 2022.2.2 'Annotate
                     from Database' based on nucleotide similarity"
                     /Transferred_From="pWGA105"
                     /Transferred_Similarity="100.00%"
                     /Primary_Match="100.00%; Adjusted-Interval-0:0/0; Primer 2
                     (<a href=""urn:local:.:11-fg4vuqd"">pWGA105</a>)"
                     /Alternative_Match="100.00%; Adjusted-Interval-0:0/0;
                     Primer 2 (<a href=""urn:local:.:1s-fg4w6uw"">pWGA108</a>)"
                     /label="Primer 2"
     Gibson_site     1404..1423
                     /created_by="5g6"
                     /modified_by="5g6"
                     /note="Derived using Geneious Prime 2022.1.1 'Annotate
                     from Database' based on nucleotide similarity"
                     /X-Transferred_From="Geobacillus thermoglucosidasius
                     extraction"
                     /X-Transferred_Similarity="100.00%"
                     /X-Primary_Match="100.00%; Adjusted-Interval-0:0/0; oWGA25
                     (<a href=""urn:local:.:co-e40yhfz"">Geobacillus
                     thermoglucosidasius extraction</a>)"
                     /X-Alternative_Match="100.00%; Adjusted-Interval-0:0/0;
                     oWGA25 (<a href=""urn:local:.:cr-e40yhfz"">pWGA2
                     extraction</a>)"
                     /note="Derived using Geneious Prime 2022.2.2 'Annotate
                     from Database' based on nucleotide similarity"
                     /Transferred_From="pWGA87"
                     /Transferred_Similarity="100.00%"
                     /Primary_Match="100.00%; Adjusted-Interval-0:0/0; oWGA25
                     (<a href=""urn:local:.:b1-ezom0hs"">pWGA87</a>)"
                     /Alternative_Match="100.00%; Adjusted-Interval-0:0/0;
                     oWGA25 (<a href=""urn:local:.:av-ezom0hr"">pWGA81</a>)"
                     /Alternative_Match="100.00%; Adjusted-Interval-0:0/0;
                     oWGA25 (<a href=""urn:local:.:a9-ezom0hm"">pWGA59</a>)"
                     /Alternative_Match="100.00%; Adjusted-Interval-0:0/0;
                     oWGA25 (<a href=""urn:local:.:bf-ezom0hu"">pWGA101</a>)"
                     /Alternative_Match="100.00%; Adjusted-Interval-0:0/0;
                     oWGA25 (<a href=""urn:local:.:ac-ezom0hm"">pWGA62</a>)"
                     /Alternative_Match="100.00%; Adjusted-Interval-0:0/0;
                     oWGA25 (<a href=""urn:local:.:an-ezom0hp"">pWGA73</a>)"
                     /Alternative_Match="100.00%; Adjusted-Interval-0:0/0;
                     oWGA25 (<a href=""urn:local:.:bb-ezom0hu"">pWGA97</a>)"
                     /Alternative_Match="100.00%; Adjusted-Interval-0:0/0;
                     oWGA25 (<a href=""urn:local:.:b5-ezom0hs"">pWGA91</a>)"
                     /Alternative_Match="100.00%; Adjusted-Interval-0:0/0;
                     oWGA25 (<a href=""urn:local:.:a1-ezom0hk"">pWGA51</a>)"
                     /Alternative_Match="100.00%; Adjusted-Interval-0:0/0;
                     oWGA25 (<a href=""urn:local:.:aj-ezom0ho"">pWGA69</a>)"
                     /label="oWGA25"
     CDS             complement(1484..2344)
                     /codon_start=1
                     /gene="bla"
                     /product="beta-lactamase"
                     /note="confers resistance to ampicillin, carbenicillin,
                     and related antibiotics"
                     /Transferred_Translation="MSIQHFRVALIPFFAAFCLPVFAHPETLVKVK
                     DAEDQLGARVGYIELDLNSGKILESFRPEERFPMMSTFKVLLCGAVLSRIDAGQEQLG
                     RRIHYSQNDLVEYSPVTEKHLTDGMTVRELCSAAITMSDNTAANLLLTTIGGPKELTA
                     FLHNMGDHVTRLDRWEPELNEAIPNDERDTTMPVAMATTLRKLLTGELLTLASRQQLI
                     DWMEADKVAGPLLRSALPAGWFIADKSGAGERGSRGIIAALGPDGKPSRIVVIYTTGS
                     QATMDERNRQIAEIGASLIKHW"
                     /note="Derived using Geneious Prime 2022.2.2 'Annotate
                     from Database' based on nucleotide similarity"
                     /Transferred_From="pWGA129"
                     /Transferred_Similarity="100.00%"
                     /Primary_Match="100.00%; Adjusted-Interval-0:0/0; AmpR (<a
                     href=""urn:local:.:w-fh9tgci"">pWGA129</a>)"
                     /Alternative_Match="100.00%; Adjusted-Interval-0:0/0; AmpR
                     (<a href=""urn:local:.:v-fh9tgci"">pWGA128</a>)"
                     /Alternative_Match="100.00%; Adjusted-Interval-0:0/0; AmpR
                     (<a href=""urn:local:.:1c-fh9tvss"">pWGA130</a>)"
                     /Alternative_Match="100.00%; Adjusted-Interval-0:0/0; ampR
                     (<a href=""urn:local:.:1s-f0jxnth"">pWGA5</a>)"
                     /Alternative_Match="99.77%; Adjusted-Interval-0:0/0; ORF
                     frame 2 (<a href=""urn:local:.:3a-f2k1cy1"">pWGAXXX</a>)"
                     /Alternative_Match="99.77%; Adjusted-Interval-0:0/0; ORF
                     frame 2 (<a href=""urn:local:.:1v-f0jxnth"">pWGA7</a>)"
                     /Alternative_Match="99.77%; AmpR (<a
                     href=""urn:local:.:fj-ezomkjm"">pWGA21</a>)"
                     /Alternative_Match="99.77%; AmpR (<a
                     href=""urn:local:.:jt-ezooj3g"">pWGA36</a>)"
                     /Alternative_Match="99.77%; AmpR (<a
                     href=""urn:local:.:ix-ezonsyf"">pWGA46</a>)"
                     /Alternative_Match="99.77%; AmpR (<a
                     href=""urn:local:.:b1-ezom0hs"">pWGA87</a>)"
                     /label="AmpR"
     gene            complement(1484..2344)
                     /gene="Ampicillin"
                     /Transferred_Translation="MPLRAFNPVSSFRWARGMTIVAALMTVFFIMQ
                     LVGQVPAALWVIFGEDRFRWSATMIGLSLAVFGILHALAQAFVTGPATKRFGEKQAII
                     AGMAADALGYVLLAFATRGWMAFPIMILLASGGIGMPALQAMLSRQVDDDHQGQLQGS
                     LAALTSLTSITGPLIVTAIYAASASTWNGLAWIVGAALYLVCLPALRRGAWSRATST*
                     "
                     /note="Derived using Geneious Prime 2022.2.2 'Annotate
                     from Database' based on nucleotide similarity"
                     /Transferred_From="pWGAXXX"
                     /Transferred_Similarity="99.77%"
                     /Primary_Match="99.77%; Adjusted-Interval-0:0/0;
                     Ampicillin (<a
                     href=""urn:local:.:3a-f2k1cy1"">pWGAXXX</a>)"
                     /Alternative_Match="99.77%; Adjusted-Interval-0:0/0;
                     Ampicillin (<a href=""urn:local:.:1v-f0jxnth"">pWGA7</a>)"
                     /label="Ampicillin"
     primer_bind     1486..1507
                     /Tm=57
                     /Sequence="ACCAATGCTTAATCAGTGAGGC"
                     /Description="<html><body></body></html>"
                     /X-Transferred_From="pDJP10"
                     /X-Transferred_Similarity="100.00%"
                     /X-Primary_Match="100.00%; Adjusted-Interval-0:0/0; oMTV84
                     (<a href=""urn:local:.:2r-ep49vxj"">pDJP10</a>)"
                     /note="Derived using Geneious Prime 2022.2.2 'Annotate
                     from Database' based on nucleotide similarity"
                     /Transferred_From="pWGA105"
                     /Transferred_Similarity="100.00%"
                     /Primary_Match="100.00%; Adjusted-Interval-0:0/0; oMTV84
                     (<a href=""urn:local:.:11-fg4vuqd"">pWGA105</a>)"
                     /Alternative_Match="100.00%; Adjusted-Interval-0:0/0;
                     oMTV84 (<a href=""urn:local:.:1s-fg4w6uw"">pWGA108</a>)"
                     /label="oMTV84"
     primer_bind     complement(1538..1558)
                     /Tm=58
                     /Sequence="GGGAGTCAGGCAACTATGGAT"
                     /Description="<html><body></body></html>"
                     /X-Transferred_From="pDJP10"
                     /X-Transferred_Similarity="100.00%"
                     /X-Primary_Match="100.00%; Adjusted-Interval-0:0/0; oMTV85
                     (<a href=""urn:local:.:2r-ep49vxj"">pDJP10</a>)"
                     /note="Derived using Geneious Prime 2022.2.2 'Annotate
                     from Database' based on nucleotide similarity"
                     /Transferred_From="pWGA105"
                     /Transferred_Similarity="100.00%"
                     /Primary_Match="100.00%; Adjusted-Interval-0:0/0; oMTV85
                     (<a href=""urn:local:.:11-fg4vuqd"">pWGA105</a>)"
                     /Alternative_Match="100.00%; Adjusted-Interval-0:0/0;
                     oMTV85 (<a href=""urn:local:.:1s-fg4w6uw"">pWGA108</a>)"
                     /label="oMTV85"
     primer_bind     1558..1572
                     /Tm=43
                     /Sequence="CCGTCGTGTAGATAA"
                     /Description="<html><body></body></html>"
                     /X-Transferred_From="pDJP10"
                     /X-Transferred_Similarity="100.00%"
                     /X-Primary_Match="100.00%; Adjusted-Interval-0:0/0; oMTV86
                     (<a href=""urn:local:.:2r-ep49vxj"">pDJP10</a>)"
                     /note="Derived using Geneious Prime 2022.2.2 'Annotate
                     from Database' based on nucleotide similarity"
                     /Transferred_From="pWGA105"
                     /Transferred_Similarity="100.00%"
                     /Primary_Match="100.00%; Adjusted-Interval-0:0/0; oMTV86
                     (<a href=""urn:local:.:11-fg4vuqd"">pWGA105</a>)"
                     /Alternative_Match="100.00%; Adjusted-Interval-0:0/0;
                     oMTV86 (<a href=""urn:local:.:1s-fg4w6uw"">pWGA108</a>)"
                     /label="oMTV86"
     primer_bind     complement(2053..2069)
                     /Tm=42
                     /Sequence="CATACACTATTCTCAGA"
                     /Description="<html><body></body></html>"
                     /X-Transferred_From="pDJP10"
                     /X-Transferred_Similarity="100.00%"
                     /X-Primary_Match="100.00%; Adjusted-Interval-0:0/0; oMTV87
                     (<a href=""urn:local:.:2r-ep49vxj"">pDJP10</a>)"
                     /note="Derived using Geneious Prime 2022.2.2 'Annotate
                     from Database' based on nucleotide similarity"
                     /Transferred_From="pWGA105"
                     /Transferred_Similarity="100.00%"
                     /Primary_Match="100.00%; Adjusted-Interval-0:0/0; oMTV87
                     (<a href=""urn:local:.:11-fg4vuqd"">pWGA105</a>)"
                     /Alternative_Match="100.00%; Adjusted-Interval-0:0/0;
                     oMTV87 (<a href=""urn:local:.:1s-fg4w6uw"">pWGA108</a>)"
                     /label="oMTV87"
     primer_bind     2107..2126
                     /Tm=58
                     /Sequence="ATAATACCGCGCCACATAGC"
                     /Description="Ampicillin resistance gene, reverse primer"
                     /note="Derived using Geneious Prime 2022.2.2 'Annotate
                     from Database' based on nucleotide similarity"
                     /Transferred_From="pWGA21"
                     /Transferred_Similarity="100.00%"
                     /Primary_Match="100.00%; Adjusted-Interval-0:0/0; Amp-R
                     (<a href=""urn:local:.:fj-ezomkjm"">pWGA21</a>)"
                     /Alternative_Match="100.00%; Adjusted-Interval-0:0/0;
                     Amp-R (<a href=""urn:local:.:jt-ezooj3g"">pWGA36</a>)"
                     /Alternative_Match="100.00%; Adjusted-Interval-0:0/0;
                     Amp-R (<a href=""urn:local:.:ix-ezonsyf"">pWGA46</a>)"
                     /Alternative_Match="100.00%; Adjusted-Interval-0:0/0;
                     Amp-R (<a href=""urn:local:.:b1-ezom0hs"">pWGA87</a>)"
                     /Alternative_Match="100.00%; Adjusted-Interval-0:0/0;
                     Amp-R (<a href=""urn:local:.:av-ezom0hr"">pWGA81</a>)"
                     /Alternative_Match="100.00%; Adjusted-Interval-0:0/0;
                     Amp-R (<a href=""urn:local:.:a9-ezom0hm"">pWGA59</a>)"
                     /Alternative_Match="100.00%; Adjusted-Interval-0:0/0;
                     Amp-R (<a href=""urn:local:.:bf-ezom0hu"">pWGA101</a>)"
                     /Alternative_Match="100.00%; Adjusted-Interval-0:0/0;
                     Amp-R (<a href=""urn:local:.:11-fg4vuqd"">pWGA105</a>)"
                     /Alternative_Match="100.00%; Adjusted-Interval-0:0/0;
                     Amp-R (<a href=""urn:local:.:ac-ezom0hm"">pWGA62</a>)"
                     /Alternative_Match="100.00%; Adjusted-Interval-0:0/0;
                     Amp-R (<a href=""urn:local:.:an-ezom0hp"">pWGA73</a>)"
                     /label="Amp-R"
     primer_bind     complement(2320..2343)
                     /Tm=58
                     /Sequence="TGAGTATTCAACATTTCCGTGTCG"
                     /Description="<html><body></body></html>"
                     /X-Transferred_From="pDJP10"
                     /X-Transferred_Similarity="100.00%"
                     /X-Primary_Match="100.00%; Adjusted-Interval-0:0/0; oMTV88
                     (<a href=""urn:local:.:2r-ep49vxj"">pDJP10</a>)"
                     /note="Derived using Geneious Prime 2022.2.2 'Annotate
                     from Database' based on nucleotide similarity"
                     /Transferred_From="pWGA105"
                     /Transferred_Similarity="100.00%"
                     /Primary_Match="100.00%; Adjusted-Interval-0:0/0; oMTV88
                     (<a href=""urn:local:.:11-fg4vuqd"">pWGA105</a>)"
                     /Alternative_Match="100.00%; Adjusted-Interval-0:0/0;
                     oMTV88 (<a href=""urn:local:.:1s-fg4w6uw"">pWGA108</a>)"
                     /label="oMTV88"
     promoter        complement(2345..2449)
                     /gene="<i>bla</i>"
                     /note="Derived using Geneious Prime 2022.2.2 'Annotate
                     from Database' based on nucleotide similarity"
                     /Transferred_From="pWGA21"
                     /Transferred_Similarity="100.00%"
                     /Primary_Match="100.00%; Adjusted-Interval-0:0/0; AmpR
                     promoter (<a href=""urn:local:.:fj-ezomkjm"">pWGA21</a>)"
                     /Alternative_Match="100.00%; Adjusted-Interval-0:0/0; AmpR
                     promoter (<a href=""urn:local:.:jt-ezooj3g"">pWGA36</a>)"
                     /Alternative_Match="100.00%; Adjusted-Interval-0:0/0; AmpR
                     promoter (<a href=""urn:local:.:ix-ezonsyf"">pWGA46</a>)"
                     /Alternative_Match="100.00%; Adjusted-Interval-0:0/0; AmpR
                     promoter (<a href=""urn:local:.:b1-ezom0hs"">pWGA87</a>)"
                     /Alternative_Match="100.00%; Adjusted-Interval-0:0/0; AmpR
                     promoter (<a href=""urn:local:.:av-ezom0hr"">pWGA81</a>)"
                     /Alternative_Match="100.00%; Adjusted-Interval-0:0/0; AmpR
                     promoter (<a href=""urn:local:.:a9-ezom0hm"">pWGA59</a>)"
                     /Alternative_Match="100.00%; Adjusted-Interval-0:0/0; AmpR
                     promoter (<a href=""urn:local:.:bf-ezom0hu"">pWGA101</a>)"
                     /Alternative_Match="100.00%; Adjusted-Interval-0:0/0; AmpR
                     promoter (<a href=""urn:local:.:11-fg4vuqd"">pWGA105</a>)"
                     /Alternative_Match="100.00%; Adjusted-Interval-0:0/0; AmpR
                     promoter (<a href=""urn:local:.:ac-ezom0hm"">pWGA62</a>)"
                     /Alternative_Match="100.00%; Adjusted-Interval-0:0/0; AmpR
                     promoter (<a href=""urn:local:.:an-ezom0hp"">pWGA73</a>)"
                     /label="AmpR promoter"
     primer_bind     2517..2535
                     /Tm=57
                     /Sequence="AATAGGCGTATCACGAGGC"
                     /Description="pBR322 vectors, upsteam of EcoRI site,
                     forward primer"
                     /note="Derived using Geneious Prime 2022.2.2 'Annotate
                     from Database' based on nucleotide similarity"
                     /Transferred_From="pWGA21"
                     /Transferred_Similarity="100.00%"
                     /Primary_Match="100.00%; Adjusted-Interval-0:0/0;
                     pBRforEco (<a href=""urn:local:.:fj-ezomkjm"">pWGA21</a>)"
                     /Alternative_Match="100.00%; Adjusted-Interval-0:0/0;
                     pBRforEco (<a href=""urn:local:.:jt-ezooj3g"">pWGA36</a>)"
                     /Alternative_Match="100.00%; Adjusted-Interval-0:0/0;
                     pBRforEco (<a href=""urn:local:.:ix-ezonsyf"">pWGA46</a>)"
                     /Alternative_Match="100.00%; Adjusted-Interval-0:0/0;
                     pBRforEco (<a href=""urn:local:.:b1-ezom0hs"">pWGA87</a>)"
                     /Alternative_Match="100.00%; Adjusted-Interval-0:0/0;
                     pBRforEco (<a href=""urn:local:.:av-ezom0hr"">pWGA81</a>)"
                     /Alternative_Match="100.00%; Adjusted-Interval-0:0/0;
                     pBRforEco (<a href=""urn:local:.:a9-ezom0hm"">pWGA59</a>)"
                     /Alternative_Match="100.00%; Adjusted-Interval-0:0/0;
                     pBRforEco (<a
                     href=""urn:local:.:bf-ezom0hu"">pWGA101</a>)"
                     /Alternative_Match="100.00%; Adjusted-Interval-0:0/0;
                     pBRforEco (<a
                     href=""urn:local:.:11-fg4vuqd"">pWGA105</a>)"
                     /Alternative_Match="100.00%; Adjusted-Interval-0:0/0;
                     pBRforEco (<a href=""urn:local:.:ac-ezom0hm"">pWGA62</a>)"
                     /Alternative_Match="100.00%; Adjusted-Interval-0:0/0;
                     pBRforEco (<a href=""urn:local:.:an-ezom0hp"">pWGA73</a>)"
                     /label="pBRforEco"
     terminator      2539..2582
                     /note="putative bacterial transcription terminator"
                     /note="Derived using Geneious Prime 2022.2.2 'Annotate
                     from Database' based on nucleotide similarity"
                     /Transferred_From="pWGA129"
                     /Transferred_Similarity="100.00%"
                     /Primary_Match="100.00%; Adjusted-Interval-0:0/0;
                     bacterial terminator (<a
                     href=""urn:local:.:w-fh9tgci"">pWGA129</a>)"
                     /Alternative_Match="100.00%; Adjusted-Interval-0:0/0;
                     bacterial terminator (<a
                     href=""urn:local:.:v-fh9tgci"">pWGA128</a>)"
                     /Alternative_Match="100.00%; Adjusted-Interval-0:0/0;
                     bacterial terminator (<a
                     href=""urn:local:.:1c-fh9tvss"">pWGA130</a>)"
                     /label="bacterial terminator"
     primer_bind     2540..2569
                     /Sequence="TTTCAGATAAAAAAAATCCTTAGCTTTCGC"
                     /Tm="60.3"
                     /%GC="30.0"
                     /Hairpin_Tm="None"
                     /Self_Dimer_Tm="None"
                     /created_by="5g6"
                     /note="Derived using Geneious Prime 2022.2.2 'Annotate
                     from Database' based on nucleotide similarity"
                     /Transferred_From="pWGA129"
                     /Transferred_Similarity="100.00%"
                     /Primary_Match="100.00%; Adjusted-Interval-0:0/0;  (<a
                     href=""urn:local:.:w-fh9tgci"">pWGA129</a>)"
                     /Alternative_Match="100.00%; Adjusted-Interval-0:0/0;  (<a
                     href=""urn:local:.:1c-fh9tvss"">pWGA130</a>)"
                     /label
ORIGIN      
        1 gaattctaaa gatctttgac agctagctca gtcctaggta taatactagt ttaactttgc
       61 gtaacaacgc gttttagagc tagaaatagc aagttaaaat aaggctagtc cgttatcaac
      121 ttgaaaaagt ggcaccgagt cggtgctttt tttgaagctt gggcccgaac aaaaactcat
      181 ctcagaagag gatctgaata gcgccgtcga ccatcatcat catcatcatt gagtttaaac
      241 ggtctccagc ttggctgttt tggcggatga gagaagattt tcagcctgat acagattaaa
      301 tcagaacgca gaagcggtct gataaaacag aatttgcctg gcggcagtag cgcggtggtc
      361 ccacctgacc ccatgccgaa ctcagaaatg aaacgccgta gcgccgatgg tagtgtgggg
      421 tctccccatg cgagagtagg gaactgccag gcatcaaata aaacgaaagg ctcagtcgaa
      481 agactgggcc tttcgtttta tctgttgttt gtcggtgaac tggatcctta ctcgagtcta
      541 gactgcaggc ttcctcgctc actgactcgc tgcgctcggt cgttcggctg cggcgagcgg
      601 tatcagctca ctcaaaggcg gtaatacggt tatccacaga atcaggggat aacgcaggaa
      661 agaacatgtg agcaaaaggc cagcaaaagg ccaggaaccg taaaaaggcc gcgttgctgg
      721 cgtttttcca caggctccgc ccccctgacg agcatcacaa aaatcgacgc tcaagtcaga
      781 ggtggcgaaa cccgacagga ctataaagat accaggcgtt tccccctgga agctccctcg
      841 tgcgctctcc tgttccgacc ctgccgctta ccggatacct gtccgccttt ctcccttcgg
      901 gaagcgtggc gctttctcat agctcacgct gtaggtatct cagttcggtg taggtcgttc
      961 gctccaagct gggctgtgtg cacgaacccc ccgttcagcc cgaccgctgc gccttatccg
     1021 gtaactatcg tcttgagtcc aacccggtaa gacacgactt atcgccactg gcagcagcca
     1081 ctggtaacag gattagcaga gcgaggtatg taggcggtgc tacagagttc ttgaagtggt
     1141 ggcctaacta cggctacact agaagaacag tatttggtat ctgcgctctg ctgaagccag
     1201 ttaccttcgg aaaaagagtt ggtagctctt gatccggcaa acaaaccacc gctggtagcg
     1261 gtggtttttt tgtttgcaag cagcagatta cgcgcagaaa aaaaggatct caagaagatc
     1321 ctttgatctt ttctacgggg tctgacgctc agtggaacga aaactcacgt taagggattt
     1381 tggtcatgag attatcaaaa aggatcttca cctagatcct tttaaattaa aaatgaagtt
     1441 ttaaatcaat ctaaagtata tatgagtaaa cttggtctga cagttaccaa tgcttaatca
     1501 gtgaggcacc tatctcagcg atctgtctat ttcgttcatc catagttgcc tgactccccg
     1561 tcgtgtagat aactacgata cgggagggct taccatctgg ccccagtgct gcaatgatac
     1621 cgcgagaccc acgctcaccg gctccagatt tatcagcaat aaaccagcca gccggaaggg
     1681 ccgagcgcag aagtggtcct gcaactttat ccgcctccat ccagtctatt aattgttgcc
     1741 gggaagctag agtaagtagt tcgccagtta atagtttgcg caacgttgtt gccattgcta
     1801 caggcatcgt ggtgtcacgc tcgtcgtttg gtatggcttc attcagctcc ggttcccaac
     1861 gatcaaggcg agttacatga tcccccatgt tgtgcaaaaa agcggttagc tccttcggtc
     1921 ctccgatcgt tgtcagaagt aagttggccg cagtgttatc actcatggtt atggcagcac
     1981 tgcataattc tcttactgtc atgccatccg taagatgctt ttctgtgact ggtgagtact
     2041 caaccaagtc attctgagaa tagtgtatgc ggcgaccgag ttgctcttgc ccggcgtcaa
     2101 tacgggataa taccgcgcca catagcagaa ctttaaaagt gctcatcatt ggaaaacgtt
     2161 cttcggggcg aaaactctca aggatcttac cgctgttgag atccagttcg atgtaaccca
     2221 ctcgtgcacc caactgatct tcagcatctt ttactttcac cagcgtttct gggtgagcaa
     2281 aaacaggaag gcaaaatgcc gcaaaaaagg gaataagggc gacacggaaa tgttgaatac
     2341 tcatactctt cctttttcaa tattattgaa gcatttatca gggttattgt ctcatgagcg
     2401 gatacatatt tgaatgtatt tagaaaaata aacaaatagg ggttccgcgc acatttcccc
     2461 gaaaagtgcc acctgacgtc taagaaacca ttattatcat gacattaacc tataaaaata
     2521 ggcgtatcac gaggcagaat ttcagataaa aaaaatcctt agctttcgct aaggatgatt
     2581 tctg
//
